# Supplementary material for: Sequence diversity and evolution of an iflavirus family associated with ticks
Source: bioRxiv preprint, doi:10.1101/2020.06.02.129551, version 1 (2020-06-02)
Supplement: Supplemental material - iflavirus sequences [file 129551_file02.txt]

LOCUS       IricIV-1                9259 bp    mRNA    linear   VRL 30-JAN-2020
DEFINITION  Complete genome of an Iflavirus (Picornavirales), from a
            transcriptome of tick synganglions (Ixodes ricinus, wild samples
            from Carquefou, France).
ACCESSION   IricIV-1
VERSION
KEYWORDS    .
SOURCE      Iflavirus
  ORGANISM  Iflavirus
            Viruses; Riboviria; Picornavirales; Iflaviridae.
REFERENCE   1  (bases 1 to 9259)
  AUTHORS   Rispe,C., Daveu,R., Hervet,C., Sassera,D., Jex,A. and Aury,J.-M.
  TITLE     Sequence diversity and evolution of an iflavirus associated with
            ticks
  JOURNAL   unpublished
REFERENCE   2  (bases 1 to 9259)
  AUTHORS   Rispe,C., Daveu,R., Hervet,C., Sassera,D., Jex,A. and Aury,J.-M.
  TITLE     Direct Submission
  JOURNAL   Submitted (30-JAN-2020) BIOEPAR, INRAE, Oniris, Atlanpole, La
            Chantrerie, Nantes, 44307, France
COMMENT     Bankit Comment: ALT EMAIL:claude.rispe@oniris-nantes.fr
            Bankit Comment: TOTAL # OF SEQS:5
            
            ##Assembly-Data-START##
            Assembly Method       :: Trinity v. v2.2.0
            Assembly Name         :: Tick_transcriptomes_multispecies
            Sequencing Technology :: Illumina
            ##Assembly-Data-END##
FEATURES             Location/Qualifiers
     source          1..9259
                     /organism="Iflavirus"
                     /mol_type="mRNA"
                     /isolate="tick synganglion, wild unfed adults"
                     /host="I.ricinus"
                     /db_xref="taxon:232799"
                     /country="France"
                     /collected_by="C.Hervet"
     CDS             134..9109
                     /note="IricIV-1 complete genome"
                     /codon_start=1
                     /product="IricIV-1"
                     /translation="MYSKMQKKAAAAVKQQVGASWRVTLQEIERGVEYDLIYFSFSFV
                     SCRWVEQFTQTVRAATRRSLAYKIGDLLAKSFRELLKEEFPEDVALLRRRAARSVGGL
                     KPFNFNVDLSQVIWQVRNLQVADLVPQVVGGVKIELRETAQRVSEAFSYVLRHQMLRW
                     SIKKIDSGFESRMSTWLRSQVERKERELLRKSQRASAYQKRRSAIGRQVAERRQEVQQ
                     QARQRFAARMQERLQKEELKKARRQEKVRERDSSPRVPLSRQARELLYEKYDALLTEL
                     RERRCPNCRRFVWPRGDVLRKPVSSFWRRIVALQAHWRRRVLVRRLLALNALVNLSVL
                     SYMSKYSFDANRAIGWRPQSQCNRRRRERRATSRLASRLCYIPPDFQVLPPLIEHQAG
                     EEDPLNMDPVAETTQARSSNVVVIDQGAVSTVVAQPPICYDSLVSEGREQQITSQLAN
                     RFAMFDTFTWESTSNQGTLLKYYDIPYDLCKRPFADSPNFLMLKKWTYWHFDLDFRIQ
                     VNANRFQVGQLLVAWNYDMTTDRRRAGRLYEAAQAPHAIISAPSNNVVELKIPFKYKF
                     PYWSVDENLTIARSTVRVNIYVLNGLTVSTGVASSCHASVLLRLNNVRVSGMRRQSLG
                     LHLEHQMFSMLVKQAEGLLRNVLADSNRDNPTNPTAHPVMIPYTSHSWSIGTNQVEHL
                     NPLRLDPLGVTPHCEITDEMKVGFITRQFGFVGSFDWQTTDPSERFLKSYLVMPMNIP
                     NLQVRYRSDVTQCHLAIYESTPLAVVSSLFSYWRGSIEFRFDFVASAFHTGRLAFCFV
                     PGGVKTSSYSNSLQSYVQYFDLQTDTSFTFICPYVSNKTWCSMLGPDAVFPATEDNSE
                     VIGKLYVYVVNPLVTIDNVSPVVKINTYIRAGQDFQLAVPSFPVLYPETLNYEYIPVD
                     DNIMVKTSYYPVYAGNWRNWFGSRKIILRYGAVSDHISQFNPVYPNNIIFKSKDKVKV
                     YKDAKREQFLECQYFVRADTGDGYMYLTPFETYSKAQQYIRDPSSDTYLLDYFVDGDW
                     AWQAGQTLSPVSEPEIEAQAGDERTAAHEPCGFGIRSNLTALASFNEDFSDLKTLCRR
                     YQLYFDASVRLTSNLAFGETFLMVPLNPTGVYYNFAVLKPGNLVLEFVNRARAGPMSI
                     LANGFRFFRGGLRVKILFRSQDAFDVILSVAHIPNRYYGDSPSEFKAVNTLGYSPHGY
                     AYYCQSSKVNECMELEIPYYLNTDFGILSASAKLQADSDKLHSTLGNLAFSLMSRVES
                     ANTLDLGVQIFVAFADDMRFSSFQGFSGVCSTLQIPNRTPRAALTGVKTRNSTKLSQS
                     SDDFDLLEIEHQFNPLGNVKKDIAEGIAEGANAAASTIHHSITSSLSKVSDSVMDKVS
                     YVLEKLRDILGAAFSGIRQLMGTIVSNLIHVITNPNRITLLTAIFTITYAIFPFLTPV
                     MSGLWKVYSSYLRWSVSKVESLQKVLYPGAEIIPYTEEQKQFWPWAGQIDEAGIEPQM
                     GPLSSSEVANLGKQYLTLIASCLGFKMTRMKGNVPNFLGYVMINLPRLKQSVQGLVEF
                     FQANIQMVYASIDWVTRKMSGVGIDHYIYSYPDELKEFCANANLLLNPLNLQRIRTEP
                     VLQRTVFRMATRAQQILVSESSNVSSSRLSLHIRDLCTKLTQLQENLVNDCLSPMVKY
                     DPFVLQINGPPGIGKSELCQSLCLKLLDAIQYKSFSEPMFTRTSGTQYWNGVNTQPCV
                     YYDDFLFADAGDLATSCISEFMQLKSCATFNPSIAELENKKFRYSPLIVMLATNQAFW
                     NVTFIKNRNALHRRRDRLFEVRLKQGWTMEKVKAEFAKTGKKTYDHLEFALYANVLDE
                     NQNPERFVDYETFEHEVTSFFRQYHTSQLKLYKARLAELDAHIPHIPGLAFDEGVERE
                     VLRWLAERECANNDLVTEEWRKRVREDCSTANTTLNGRDPGISELLSSLVDSVSTVKD
                     SVRMSEITPEVGDLQPILSCDDPQLQFLDASDREDTPHDWRCVHHEELTLSHCYVYIE
                     DEGKAIYHIIGGTPFDEVPDDCSSNCWLTHDSSLRFRLAYVEKYYQELTLVELSEEER
                     NRQLPPWARPMFTPSLKTDIEKAVADEPRRKRYLARLSGFSWSSCMEKAKTILKWFGV
                     LASVMLSAFGAFSFIRDMIGLARGSSGEDVEPTTVDPWHIDHHYAPSGDVRVARKGLP
                     KNWQKQAKIRANVLKLKFARPEYNDIDPLTSFQALLQKSCFEALLEVDGQDRFGQKGF
                     GLCGRIAIITKHFIEKFQYLEQSGQKVFFIFKRERTRLRFRYTDLKFTMLDESSLALV
                     EFSKTMNSFRDLRHHIVSVDDLEYLSCEGRVFEVSQGSFFVHPVVFSTEESIDIMAAE
                     NISAQTLQMCYSYSFGGRGKCGSVLFVLKPTPKIIGFHVAGISERNFGYSQAVFKEMF
                     DGLTVAPIAEPATEHQAKEIEPKIELPPNTQFVGCLSPESCPSQPRHSQIVRSLMFDE
                     VFPHVTEPAVLSVHDRRVEIDSNVDPLVKAIQTHGKVPLTFHRGVLQECVDDLTDYLI
                     ATTKPILAFREELLSDQVIFGGLPTGEGFKKLNLQSSEGFPLSLFRQYNTEECNYYLH
                     DKRVKNQGKSGKNWLFKYSTTEKGVVLEEIHPELQSLIDHNHKLRLNGEIPATIFVDT
                     LKDSRVLPEKIKMGKTRMFSISPVEFTWAIRKYFGVFQAAYQNARIDNGTAIGINVNS
                     LEWTHLARSLLAKGNNFVVGDYKAFGDTLQRDVMEGAFSAIFIWYEHYFDSVANDYRK
                     ILMEELFNVTHLATNVMYKMFCGIPSGFALTVEINDLVNQLYMRYCWKMCTKASMADY
                     HHFVKTVTYGDDLIMSVNDEFKDRFNFKAIQKCLAEYEIDFQPAAKDGSVYETLSITE
                     VTFLKSKFVIHPFRRTLFLAQLPLESALDTLNWQMKGNDKISVVFENSRAALNNLYGH
                     GPKVYNEWRHKLIVWFGDAAKLGILPKRDCFVHLKTWREMDGEIFGN*"
BASE COUNT     2480 a   1522 c   2100 g   3157 t
ORIGIN      
        1 ctgaagaata gtaagatttt tcttaagtca ccttcggagt ttattaaggg tctagaacgg
       61 taacgcagtt catccccctt agtttttgtt ttgttttctc tgaagttttt ctattttcaa
      121 gaagtttctt actatgtact ctaagatgca gaagaaagct gctgctgcag tgaagcagca
      181 ggtaggagcc tcttggagag tgactctcca ggagattgag cgtggggtcg agtatgacct
      241 catttatttt tctttttctt ttgtttcttg tcgttgggtg gagcaattca ctcaaactgt
      301 ccgagcagcc acgcgtcgct ccttggccta caagattggc gacctgttgg ccaagagctt
      361 tcgagagctc ctcaaggagg aatttcctga ggatgtcgct ctccttcgtc ggagagcagc
      421 tcgcagtgtt ggggggctga agcccttcaa tttcaacgtg gacttaagcc aggtcatctg
      481 gcaagtgcgc aaccttcagg ttgcagattt ggtcccccaa gttgttggag gtgtcaaaat
      541 tgagcttcga gagactgccc aacgtgtttc cgaagccttt tcttacgttc tgcgtcatca
      601 gatgctccgc tggagcatca agaagatcga ctctgggttt gagtcgagga tgtccacctg
      661 gcttcgtagc caagtggagc ggaaggaacg tgagttgctg aggaaaagtc aacgagcctc
      721 ggcataccag aagagacgct cggccatcgg gcgtcaagtc gcagagcgcc gtcaagaggt
      781 gcagcagcaa gcacgtcaac gctttgctgc tcgaatgcaa gaacgccttc aaaaggaaga
      841 actgaagaag gcgcgacgtc aagagaaggt gagagagagg gattcttctc caagagtccc
      901 tctcagccgc caggctaggg agctgttgta cgagaagtac gacgctctcc ttaccgagct
      961 tcgagagcga cgttgtccga attgtaggcg ttttgtgtgg cctaggggcg atgtgctccg
     1021 aaagccagtg tcttcgtttt ggcgtcgtat tgttgccttg caggcacatt ggcgtcgacg
     1081 tgtgttggtt agacgtctgt tggctttgaa cgctttagtt aatttgagtg ttttgtctta
     1141 tatgagtaag tatagttttg acgctaaccg tgcgattggt tggcgtcctc agagtcaatg
     1201 taatcgtaga cgacgagaga gaagggcgac ttctcgtcta gcgtcgcgtt tgtgttacat
     1261 acctccagat tttcaagtat tgcccccact gattgagcat caggcagggg aggaagatcc
     1321 actgaatatg gacccggttg cagaaaccac acaagctcgt tcttcgaatg tagtggttat
     1381 tgatcagggt gcagtttcaa ccgttgtggc tcaacctcct atttgttatg attctcttgt
     1441 tagtgagggc cgtgagcaac aaataactag tcagttagct aatcgttttg ctatgtttga
     1501 tacgtttact tgggagtcca cttctaatca aggtacttta ttaaaatact atgatattcc
     1561 atatgatttg tgtaaacgac catttgctga ttcacccaac tttttaatgc ttaaaaagtg
     1621 gacctattgg cattttgatt tagatttcag aattcaagtg aatgctaaca ggtttcaagt
     1681 aggccagtta ttagttgctt ggaattatga tatgacgacg gatcgtcgta gagcaggaag
     1741 actttatgag gcggctcaag ctcctcatgc tattatttct gctcctagta ataatgttgt
     1801 agaattgaaa attccattta aatataagtt tccgtattgg agtgtggatg aaaatttgac
     1861 tatagctcgt agtactgtga gagttaatat ttatgtgtta aatggtttaa ctgtatctac
     1921 gggagtggct agttcatgtc atgcttctgt tttgttgcgt ttgaataatg ttcgtgtttc
     1981 aggaatgaga cgtcaatctt tgggtcttca tttagaacat cagatgttta gtatgttagt
     2041 taagcaagct gaaggcctgt tgcgcaacgt attggcagat tctaatcgtg acaatcccac
     2101 taatccaact gctcatcctg taatgattcc ttatacttct cactcttgga gtattggaac
     2161 aaatcaagtt gaacatttaa atcctttgcg tttggatcca ttgggcgtga caccacattg
     2221 tgaaattaca gatgaaatga aggttggatt tataactcgt caattcggtt ttgtgggatc
     2281 ttttgactgg caaactactg atccgtcaga aaggttttta aaatcatatc ttgtaatgcc
     2341 tatgaatatt cctaatttac aggttagata tcgatcagat gtaacgcagt gtcatttagc
     2401 tatatatgag tctacgcctc tagctgtagt gtctagtttg tttagctact ggcgaggaag
     2461 tatagagttt agatttgatt ttgtagcttc agcttttcat actggtcgct tggccttttg
     2521 ctttgttccg ggaggagtga aaacttcgtc ctattcgaat agtctccagt cgtatgtaca
     2581 atattttgat ctccaaactg acacaagttt tacgtttatt tgtccttatg ttagtaacaa
     2641 aacgtggtgt agtatgttag gtccggatgc cgtgtttcct gcaactgagg ataattccga
     2701 agtaatagga aagttgtatg tgtatgttgt taatccttta gtcacgattg ataatgttag
     2761 tcctgtcgtt aaaataaata cgtatattcg agcaggtcaa gattttcagt tagccgtacc
     2821 tagttttcca gtactgtatc cggaaacgct taattatgag tatattcctg tagatgataa
     2881 tattatggtc aagacaagtt attatccagt gtatgcaggt aattggagaa attggtttgg
     2941 tagtcgaaag attatattga ggtatggtgc agtttctgac catatttctc agtttaatcc
     3001 agtttaccct aataatatta tttttaagag taaggacaaa gttaaagtct acaaagatgc
     3061 caaaagagaa cagtttttag aatgtcaata ttttgttaga gccgatactg gagacggtta
     3121 catgtatctt acaccgtttg agacttattc caaagctcag cagtacatac gggatccatc
     3181 tagtgatacg tatttgttag attattttgt agatggtgat tgggcttggc aagcaggtca
     3241 aacattaagt cctgtgtctg agcctgagat agaagctcag gctggagatg aaaggacagc
     3301 tgcccatgaa ccttgcggat tcggtattcg tagtaatttg actgccttag ctagttttaa
     3361 tgaagatttt tcagatttaa aaacactttg taggcgttat caattgtatt ttgacgcaag
     3421 tgttcgtctt acttcaaatt tggcctttgg agagactttt ttgatggttc cattgaaccc
     3481 aacaggtgtt tactataatt ttgcagtttt gaagcctggg aatctggtat tggaatttgt
     3541 taatcgtgca cgtgctggac ccatgtctat cttagctaat gggtttaggt ttttccgtgg
     3601 tggtctgcgt gtaaaaattc tgttccgtag tcaggacgct tttgatgtta ttttgagtgt
     3661 agctcatatt cccaataggt attatggtga tagtccgtca gagtttaagg ctgtaaatac
     3721 tctaggttat tcacctcatg gttatgctta ttattgtcaa tcatcaaaag tcaatgagtg
     3781 tatggagttg gaaattcctt attatctaaa taccgatttt ggtattctta gtgcatcggc
     3841 taaattacaa gccgatagtg ataaattgca ttctacttta ggtaatttgg ctttttcgct
     3901 tatgtctcgt gttgaatctg ctaatacttt agatttaggt gtacaaattt ttgtagcttt
     3961 tgctgatgat atgcgttttt catcttttca aggtttttca ggtgtttgct ctactttgca
     4021 aattccaaat cgaacgccgc gtgcggctct cactggagtt aaaactcgta actcgacaaa
     4081 actttcgcag agcagtgatg atttcgattt gttggagata gaacatcaat ttaatccctt
     4141 aggcaatgtc aagaaggata ttgctgaagg tattgcagaa ggagcaaatg ctgctgctag
     4201 tactattcat cattctataa cttcttctct tagtaaggtg agcgattcag taatggataa
     4261 agtgtcttat gttttagaga aactgcgtga tattttagga gcagctttct ctggtatcag
     4321 acagttaatg ggtactattg tttcaaatct tatccatgtt ataactaatc ctaatcgtat
     4381 tactctatta actgctattt ttactattac atatgctatt tttccctttt taactcctgt
     4441 tatgtctggt ctctggaaag tttatagttc ttacttacgt tggtctgtga gtaaggttga
     4501 gtctttgcag aaagtgttgt atccaggagc cgagattatt ccttacactg aagagcagaa
     4561 gcaattttgg ccatgggctg gtcagattga tgaagctgga atagaaccac aaatgggacc
     4621 tttgtctagt agtgaagttg caaatttagg taagcagtat ctaacattaa tagcttcttg
     4681 tcttggtttt aaaatgacta gaatgaaggg taatgtgcct aatttccttg gctatgtcat
     4741 gataaatttg ccccgcttaa agcagagtgt acagggtctt gtagaattct ttcaagctaa
     4801 tattcagatg gtttatgcta gtatagactg ggtgactcga aaaatgtctg gcgttgggat
     4861 agatcattat atttattcat atcctgacga gttaaaagaa ttttgtgcta acgcaaattt
     4921 gctgttaaat cctcttaatt tgcagcggat taggactgaa cccgtacttc agcggacagt
     4981 gtttaggatg gctactcgtg ctcaacaaat tttagtttct gagtcttcca atgtgtcttc
     5041 tagtcgtttg tctttgcata ttcgagattt gtgtactaag ttaactcagc ttcaggagaa
     5101 tcttgtgaat gattgtttaa gtcctatggt taagtatgat ccatttgttt tgcaaattaa
     5161 tggtcctcct ggaataggaa agagtgagtt gtgtcaaagc ttatgtctga aacttttaga
     5221 tgctatacag tataaatcct tttctgaacc tatgttcacg agaacttcgg gaactcagta
     5281 ttggaatggg gttaatactc aaccttgtgt gtattacgac gattttcttt ttgccgatgc
     5341 aggtgatttg gctacttctt gtatttctga atttatgcag ttgaagtcgt gtgcaacttt
     5401 taatccttct atagcagaat tagaaaataa gaagtttagg tatagtcctc ttattgttat
     5461 gttagcaact aatcaggctt tttggaatgt cacctttata aagaacagaa atgctttgca
     5521 tcgtcgtcgt gatcgtcttt tcgaggttcg actcaaacag ggttggacca tggaaaaagt
     5581 aaaagctgaa tttgctaaaa caggcaaaaa gacgtatgat catttggagt ttgctctata
     5641 tgctaatgtt ttagatgaga atcaaaatcc tgaacgtttt gttgattatg aaacgtttga
     5701 gcatgaagta acttctttct ttaggcagta tcatactagt cagttgaaat tgtataaggc
     5761 taggcttgct gaactggatg ctcatattcc tcatattcca ggtttggctt ttgatgaagg
     5821 tgttgagaga gaggttttgc gttggctggc tgagcgagag tgtgcaaaca atgatttagt
     5881 cacagaagag tggcgtaagc gtgttcgtga agattgtagt acagctaaca caactttaaa
     5941 tggtcgtgat cctggtattt cagaacttct ttcgtctctt gttgatagtg tttctactgt
     6001 aaaggatagt gtgcgaatga gtgaaattac tcctgaagtt ggagatcttc agcctatttt
     6061 gagttgtgac gatcctcagt tgcagttttt ggatgcatct gatcgagaag acacacctca
     6121 tgattggcga tgtgtgcatc atgaagagtt gactttgtct cattgttatg tgtatataga
     6181 agatgaggga aaagctattt accatattat agggggtaca ccttttgatg aagtgcctga
     6241 tgattgttcg tctaattgtt ggttaactca tgattctagt ttaagattca gactagctta
     6301 tgtagaaaaa tattatcaag aattaacgtt agtggaattg tctgaagaag aacgtaatcg
     6361 tcaattgccc ccttgggctc gtccaatgtt cactccttcc ttgaaaactg atatcgaaaa
     6421 ggctgtagca gatgaaccgc gacgtaagcg ttatttggct agattatccg ggttttcgtg
     6481 gtcttcttgt atggaaaaag caaagacaat tcttaaatgg tttggcgttt tggccagtgt
     6541 tatgttgtcc gctttcggtg ctttttcgtt tattcgagat atgattggtc tagcgagggg
     6601 ttcaagtgga gaagacgttg aacctactac tgtagatcca tggcatatcg accatcacta
     6661 tgctccatca ggtgatgttc gtgtagcccg aaagggatta ccgaaaaatt ggcaaaagca
     6721 agccaaaatt cgtgctaatg tattgaagtt gaaatttgct cgtccagagt ataatgatat
     6781 tgatccgttg acttctttcc aggctttatt gcaaaaatcc tgctttgagg ctttattgga
     6841 ggttgatggt caagatcgat tcggtcagaa aggtttcggc ttatgtggta ggattgccat
     6901 aataactaaa cattttatag agaaattcca atatttagaa caatctggtc agaaagtttt
     6961 ctttattttt aagcgtgagc gtactcgtct tcgttttaga tatacagatt tgaaatttac
     7021 tatgttggat gaatcatcgt tggcacttgt ggaattttcc aagactatga atagttttag
     7081 agatcttcgt catcatattg tatcagttga tgatttggag tatttgtctt gtgagggtcg
     7141 agtttttgaa gtgtcgcagg gatcattttt tgttcatcct gttgtcttta gtacagaaga
     7201 aagcattgat attatggcag cagaaaatat atcagcccag actctgcaaa tgtgttattc
     7261 gtatagtttt ggagggcgtg gtaaatgtgg tagtgtattg tttgtgttaa aacccacgcc
     7321 taaaataata ggttttcatg ttgccggtat ttccgaaaga aatttcggtt attctcaagc
     7381 tgtttttaaa gaaatgtttg atggtttgac tgtggcgcct attgctgaac cagctactga
     7441 acatcaggct aaggagatag aacccaagat tgaattacca cctaatactc aatttgtggg
     7501 ttgtttgtct cctgagtctt gtccaagtca acctcgtcat tctcaaatag tgcgttcttt
     7561 aatgtttgat gaagtttttc cgcatgttac tgagcccgct gtattgtctg ttcatgatcg
     7621 tagagtagaa atagattcaa atgtggatcc tttggttaag gctatacaga ctcatggtaa
     7681 agtgccgcta acgttccatc gcggagtatt gcaagagtgt gtcgatgatc ttactgatta
     7741 tttgatagct actaccaaac caattttagc ttttagagag gagttgctat ctgatcaggt
     7801 aatttttggg ggtttaccaa ctggagaggg ttttaaaaaa ttaaatttac aatcttcgga
     7861 gggttttcct cttagcttat ttaggcagta taatactgaa gagtgtaact attatctgca
     7921 tgataagcgt gtaaaaaatc aagggaagtc agggaagaat tggttattta aatatagcac
     7981 tactgaaaaa ggagtagtat tggaagagat tcatcctgaa ctccaaagtc ttatagatca
     8041 taatcataaa ttacgattaa atggcgaaat cccagcaact atttttgtag atactcttaa
     8101 ggattcgcgt gtattaccgg agaaaataaa aatgggaaag actcgaatgt tttctattag
     8161 cccagtagaa tttacttggg caattcgaaa atattttggt gtctttcaag ccgcgtatca
     8221 gaatgctagg atagataatg gtacggcgat aggtataaat gttaatagct tagaatggac
     8281 tcatcttgct cgttcattat tggctaaagg caataatttt gtcgttggtg attataaggc
     8341 ttttggtgac actctgcaac gcgatgtgat ggaaggtgct ttttctgcca tctttatatg
     8401 gtatgaacat tattttgaca gtgtagcgaa tgactataga aaaattttaa tggaggaatt
     8461 gttcaatgtt actcatttag caactaatgt catgtataaa atgttttgtg gaattccttc
     8521 tggctttgcg ttaaccgttg aaattaatga cctagttaat cagttatata tgcgatattg
     8581 ttggaaaatg tgtacaaaag catctatggc tgattatcat cattttgtaa agacagtcac
     8641 ttatggtgat gatttgataa tgtctgtaaa cgatgagttt aaagatagat ttaattttaa
     8701 agctatacag aaatgtttgg cagagtatga gatagatttt caaccggccg ctaaagacgg
     8761 ttcagtttat gagacattgt caatcaccga ggtgactttc ttaaagtcga aatttgtcat
     8821 tcaccctttt agaagaactt tgtttttggc tcaattaccc ttagaatctg ctttagatac
     8881 cttaaattgg caaatgaaag gtaatgataa gatttcagtt gtttttgaga attctcgtgc
     8941 cgcgttaaat aatttgtatg ggcatggtcc taaggtttat aatgagtggc gtcacaaact
     9001 tattgtgtgg tttggtgatg ccgcaaaatt aggtattctt ccgaagcgtg attgttttgt
     9061 acaccttaag acatggagag aaatggatgg ggaaattttt ggaaattagt ctccctccct
     9121 tcctacgatt gtcttttgtg tttgtttctt tttgtgtcta aatcgtgagt tttgttacag
     9181 tgctgttttg tgcttgttta atttagacat tttttctttt caatgttttt tcgtgcataa
     9241 gaaaaataac aaaaaaaaa
//
LOCUS       IricIV-2                9245 bp    mRNA    linear   VRL 30-JAN-2020
DEFINITION  Complete genome of an Iflavirus (Picornavirales), from a
            transcriptome oftubes of Malpighi from ticks (Ixodes ricinus,
            Neuchatel lab strain).
ACCESSION   IricIV-2
VERSION
KEYWORDS    .
SOURCE      Iflavirus
  ORGANISM  Iflavirus
            Viruses; Riboviria; Picornavirales; Iflaviridae.
REFERENCE   1  (bases 1 to 9245)
  AUTHORS   Rispe,C., Daveu,R., Hervet,C., Sassera,D., Jex,A. and Aury,J.-M.
  TITLE     Sequence diversity and evolution of an iflavirus associated with
            ticks
  JOURNAL   unpublished
REFERENCE   2  (bases 1 to 9245)
  AUTHORS   Rispe,C., Daveu,R., Hervet,C., Sassera,D., Jex,A. and Aury,J.-M.
  TITLE     Direct Submission
  JOURNAL   Submitted (30-JAN-2020) BIOEPAR, INRAE, Oniris, Atlanpole, La
            Chantrerie, Nantes, 44307, France
COMMENT     Bankit Comment: ALT EMAIL:claude.rispe@oniris-nantes.fr
            Bankit Comment: TOTAL # OF SEQS:5
            
            ##Assembly-Data-START##
            Assembly Method       :: Trinity v. v2.2.0
            Assembly Name         :: Tick_transcriptomes_multispecies
            Sequencing Technology :: Illumina
            ##Assembly-Data-END##
FEATURES             Location/Qualifiers
     source          1..9245
                     /organism="Iflavirus"
                     /mol_type="mRNA"
                     /isolate="tick tubes of Malpighi, lab strain Neuchatel"
                     /host="I.ricinus"
                     /db_xref="taxon:232799"
                     /country="France"
                     /collected_by="R.Daveu"
     CDS             129..9104
                     /note="IricIV-2 complete genome"
                     /codon_start=1
                     /product="IricIV-2"
                     /translation="MYSKMQKKAAAAVKQQVGASWRVTLQEIERGVEYDLIYFSFSFV
                     SCRWVEQFTQTVRAATRRSLAYKIGDLLAKSFRELLKEEFPEDVALLRRRAARSVGGL
                     KPFNFNVDLSQVIWQVRNLQVADLVPQVVGGVKIELRETAQRVSEAFSYVLRHQMLRW
                     SIKKIDSGFESRMSTWLRSQVERKERELLRKSQRASAYQKRRSTIGRQVAERRQEAQQ
                     QARQRFAARMQERLQKEELKKARRQEKVRERDSSPRVPLSRQARELLYEKYDALLTEL
                     RERRCPKCRRFVWPRSDVLRKPVSSFWRRIVALQAHWRRRVLVRRLLTLNALVNLSVL
                     SYMSKYSFDANRAIGWRPQSQCNRRRRERRATSRLASRLCYIPPDFQVLPSLIEHQAG
                     EEDPLNMDPVAETTQARSSNVVVIDQGAVSTVVAQPPICYDSLVSEGREQQITSQLAN
                     RFAMFDTFTWESTSNQGTLLKYYDIPYDLCRRPFADSPNFLMLKKWTYWHFDLDFRIQ
                     VNANRFQVGQLLVAWNYDMTKDRRRAGRLYEAAQAPHAIISAPSNNVVELKIPFKYKF
                     PYWSVDENLTTERSTVRVNIYVLNGLTVSTGVASSCHASVLLRLNNVRVSGMRRQSLG
                     LHLEHQMFSMLVKQAEGLLRNVLADSNRDNPTNPTAHPVMIPYTSHSWSIGTNQVEHL
                     NPLRLDPLGVTPHCEITDEMKVGFITRQFGFVGSFDWQTTDPSERFLKSYLVMPMNIP
                     NLQVRYRSDVTQCHLSIYESTPLAVVSSLFSYWRGSIEFRFDFVASAFHTGRLAFCFV
                     PGGVKTSSYSNSLQSYVQYFDLQTDTSFTFICPYVSNKTWCSMLGPDAVFPATEDNSE
                     VIGKLYVYVVNPLVTIDNVSPVVKINTYIRAGVDFQLAVPSFPVLYPETLNYEYIPVD
                     DNIMVKTSYYPVYAGNWRNWFGSRKIILRYGAVSDHISQFNPVYPNNIIFKSKDKVKV
                     YQDAKREKFVECQYFVRADTGDGYMYLTPFETFTVAQQYARDPSRDTYLLDFFVDGDW
                     AWQAGQTLSPVSEPEIEAQAGDERTAAHEPCGFGIRSNLTAMVSFNEDFSDLKTLCRR
                     YQLYFDASVRLTSKLAFGETFLMVPLNPTGVYYNFAILKPGNLVLEFVNRARAGPMAI
                     LANGFRFFRGGLRVKILFRSQDAFDVILSVAHIPNRYYGDSPSEFKAVNTLGYSPHGY
                     AYYCQSSKVNECMELEIPYYLNTDFGILSDSAKLRADSDKLHSTLGNLAFSLMSRVES
                     ANTLDLGIQIFVAFADDMRFSSFQGFSGVCSTLQIPNRTPRAALTGVKTRNSTKLSQS
                     SDDFDLLEIEHQFNPLGNVKKDIAEGIAEGANAAASTIHDSITSSLSKVSDTVMDKVS
                     YVLEKLRDILGAAFSGIRQLMGTIVSNLIHVITNPNRITLLTAIFTITYAIFPFLTPV
                     MSGLWKVYSSYLRWSVSKVDSLQKVLYPGAEIIPYTEEQKQFWPWAGQIDEAGIEPQM
                     GPLSSSEVANLGKQYLTLIASCLGFKMTRMKGNVPNFLGYVMINLPRLKQSVQGLVEF
                     FQANIQMVYASIDWVTRKMSGVGIDHYIYSYPDELKEFCANANLLLNPLNLQRIRTEP
                     VLQRTVFRMATRAQQILVSESSNVSSSRLSLHIRDLCTKLTQLQENLVNDCLSPMVKY
                     DPFVLQINGPPGIGKSELCQSLCLKLLDAIQYKSFSEPMFTRTSGTQYWNGVNTQPCV
                     YYDDFLFADAGDLATSCISEFMQLKSCATFNPSIAELENKKFRYSPLIVMLATNQAFW
                     NVTFIKNRNALHRRRDRLFEVRLKQGWTMEKVKAEFAKTGKKTYDHLEFALYANVLDE
                     NQNPERFVDYETFEHEVTSFFRQYHTSQLKLYKARLAELDAHIPHIPGLAFDEGVERE
                     VLRWLAERECANNDLVTEEWRKRVREDCSTANTTLNGRDPGISELLSSLVDSVSTVKD
                     SVRMSEITPEVGDLQPILSCDDPQLQFLDASDREDTPHDWRCVHHEELTLSHCYVYIE
                     DEGKAIYHIIGGTPFDEVPDDCPSNCWLTHDSSLRFRLAYVEKYYQELTLVELSEEER
                     NRQLPPWARPMFTPSLKTDIEKAVADEPRRKRYLARLSGFSWSSCMEKAKTILKWFGV
                     LASVMLSAFGAFSFIRDMIGLARGSSGEDVEPTTVDPWHIDHHYAPSGDVRVARKGLP
                     KNWRKQAKIRANVLKLKFARPEYNDTDPLTSFQALLQKSCFEALLEVDGQDRFGQKGF
                     GLCGRIAIITKHFIEKFQYLEQSGQKVFFIFKRERTRLRFRYTDLKFTMLDESSLALV
                     EFSKTMNSFRDLRHHIVAVDDLEYLSCEGRIFEVSQGSFFVHPVVFSTEESIDIMAAE
                     NISAQTLQMCYSYSFGGRGKCGSVLFVLKPTPKIIGFHVAGISERNFGYSQAVFKEMF
                     DGLTVAPIAEPATEHQAKEIEPKIELPPNTQFVGCLSPESCPSQPRHSQIVRSLMFDE
                     VFPHVTEPAVLSVHDRRVEIDPNVDPLVKAIQTHGKVPLTFHRGVLQECVDDLTDYLI
                     ATTKPILAFREELLSDQVIFGGLPTGEGFKKLNLQSSEGFPLSLFRQYNTEECNYYLQ
                     DKRAKNQGKSGKNWLFKYSTTEKGVVLEEIHPELQSLINHNHKLRSNGEIPATIFVDT
                     LKDSRVLPEKIKMGKTRMFSISPVEFTWAIRKYFGVFQAAYQNARIDNGTAIGINVNS
                     LEWTYLARSLLAKGNNFVVGDYKAFGDTLQRDVMEGAFSAIFIWYEHYFDSVANDYRK
                     VLMEELFNVTHLATNVMYKMFCGIPSGFALTVEINDLVNQLYMRYCWKMCTKASMADY
                     HHFVKTVTYGDDLIMSVNDEFKDRFNFKAIQKCLAEYEIDFQPAAKDGSVYETLSITE
                     VTFLKSKFVIHPFRRTLFLAQLPLESALDTLNWQMKGNDKISVVFENSRAALNNLYGH
                     GPKVYNEWRHKLIVWFGDAAKLGVLPKRDCFVHLKTWREMDGEIFGN*"
BASE COUNT     2460 a   1516 c   2107 g   3162 t
ORIGIN      
        1 gaatagtaag atttttctta agtgactttc ggagtttatt aagggtctag aacggtaacg
       61 cagttcatcc cccttagttt ttgtttcgtt ttctctgaag tttttctatt ttttagaagt
      121 ttctcactat gtactctaag atgcagaaga aagctgctgc tgcagtgaag cagcaggtag
      181 gtgcctcttg gagagtcact ctccaggaga ttgagcgtgg ggtcgagtat gacctcattt
      241 atttttcttt ttcttttgtt tcttgtcgtt gggtggagca attcactcaa actgttcgag
      301 cggctacacg tcgctccttg gcctacaaaa ttggcgacct gttggccaag agctttcgag
      361 agctcctcaa ggaggaattt cctgaggatg ttgctctcct tcgtcggaga gcagctcgca
      421 gcgttggggg gctaaagccc ttcaatttca acgtggattt aagccaggtc atctggcaag
      481 tgcgcaacct tcaggttgca gatttggtcc ctcaagtcgt tggaggtgtc aaaattgagc
      541 ttcgagagac tgcccaacgt gtttccgaag ccttttctta cgttctgcgt catcagatgc
      601 tccgctggag tatcaagaag atcgactccg ggtttgagtc gaggatgtcc acctggcttc
      661 gtagccaagt ggaacggaag gaacgtgaat tgctgaggaa aagtcaacga gcctcggcat
      721 accagaagag acgctcgacc attgggcgtc aagttgcaga gcgccgtcaa gaggcgcagc
      781 agcaagcgcg tcaacgcttt gctgctcgga tgcaagagcg ccttcaaaag gaagagctga
      841 agaaggcgcg acgtcaagag aaggtgagag agagggattc ttctccaaga gtccctctca
      901 gccgacaggc tagggagctg ttgtacgaga agtacgacgc tcttcttacc gaacttcgtg
      961 agcgacgttg tccgaagtgt aggcgttttg tgtggcctag gagcgacgtg ctccgaaagc
     1021 cagtgtcttc gttttggcgt cgtattgttg ccttgcaggc gcattggcgc cgacgtgtgt
     1081 tggttagacg tctgttgact ttgaatgctt tagttaattt gagtgttttg tcttatatga
     1141 gtaagtatag ttttgacgct aaccgtgcaa ttggttggcg tcctcagagt caatgtaatc
     1201 gtagacgacg agagagaagg gcgacttctc gtctagcgtc gcgtttgtgt tacatacctc
     1261 cagattttca agtattgccc tcgctgattg agcatcaagc aggagaggaa gatccgttga
     1321 atatggaccc tgtagcagaa accacgcagg cgcgttcatc taatgttgtg gttattgatc
     1381 agggtgcagt ttcaactgtg gtggctcaac ctcccatttg ctatgattct cttgttagcg
     1441 agggccgtga gcaacaaata actagtcagt tagctaatcg ttttgctatg tttgatacgt
     1501 ttacttggga atctacttct aatcagggta ctttgttaaa gtattatgat attccgtatg
     1561 atttgtgtag acgaccattt gctgattcac ctaacttttt gatgctcaaa aagtggacgt
     1621 attggcattt tgatttagat tttagaattc aggtgaatgc taataggttt caagtaggcc
     1681 agttattagt tgcttggaat tatgatatga cgaaagatcg tcgtagagca ggaagacttt
     1741 atgaggcggc tcaagctcct catgctatta tttctgctcc tagtaataat gttgtagaat
     1801 taaaaattcc gtttaaatat aagtttccat attggagtgt ggatgagaac ttgaccactg
     1861 aacgtagtac cgtaagagtt aatatttatg tattgaacgg tttaaccgta tctactggag
     1921 tagctagttc gtgtcatgct tctgttttgt tgcgtttaaa taatgttcgt gtttcgggaa
     1981 tgagacgtca atctttaggt cttcatttag aacatcagat gtttagtatg ttagttaagc
     2041 aagctgaagg cttgctgcgt aatgtattgg cggattctaa tcgtgacaat cctactaacc
     2101 caactgctca ccctgttatg attccttata cttcacactc ttggagtatt ggaactaatc
     2161 aggtagaaca tttgaatcct ctgcgtttgg atccgctggg tgttacaccg cattgtgaaa
     2221 ttacggatga aatgaaagtt ggatttataa ctcgacagtt tggttttgtg ggatcttttg
     2281 attggcaaac tacagatcct tcagaaaggt ttttgaaatc atatcttgtt atgcccatga
     2341 acatcccaaa tttgcaagtt aggtatcggt ctgatgtgac acagtgtcat ttgtctatat
     2401 atgagtctac gcccttagct gtagtgtcta gtttgtttag ctattggcgc ggaagtatag
     2461 agtttagatt tgattttgta gcttcagcct ttcataccgg tcgattagct ttttgttttg
     2521 ttccgggagg agtaaaaacc tcgtcttatt caaatagtct acaatcatat gtgcaatatt
     2581 ttgatcttca aactgatacg agttttactt ttatttgtcc atatgttagt aataaaacgt
     2641 ggtgtagtat gttaggtccg gatgctgtgt tccctgcaac agaagataac tctgaagtta
     2701 tagggaagtt gtacgtgtat gtagttaacc ctttagttac tattgataat gttagtcctg
     2761 ttgttaagat aaatacatat attcgagctg gtgttgattt tcaattggct gttcctagtt
     2821 ttccggtact ttatccagag actcttaatt atgagtatat tcctgttgat gataatatca
     2881 tggttaagac tagttattat ccagtgtatg caggtaattg gcgaaattgg tttggcagtc
     2941 gaaaaatcat attgagatat ggtgctgttt ctgatcatat ctcccagttt aatccagttt
     3001 atcctaataa tataattttt aagagtaaag ataaggttaa ggtttatcag gatgcaaaga
     3061 gagaaaaatt tgtggaatgt caatattttg ttagagctga tactggggac ggatatatgt
     3121 atcttacacc ttttgaaaca tttactgtag ctcagcaata tgctagagat ccgtctagag
     3181 acacgtattt gttagatttt ttcgtagacg gagactgggc ttggcaagca ggtcaaacat
     3241 taagtcctgt ctctgagcct gaaatcgaag ctcaggctgg agatgaaagg acagcagctc
     3301 atgaaccttg cggctttggt atccgtagta atttaacggc aatggttagt tttaatgaag
     3361 atttttcaga tttaaaaaca ctttgtaggc gttatcaatt gtattttgac gcaagtgttc
     3421 gtcttacttc taaattagct tttggggaaa cttttttgat ggttccattg aacccaacag
     3481 gggtttacta taattttgca attttgaaac ccgggaattt agtacttgaa tttgttaatc
     3541 gtgctcgggc tggacccatg gccatattag ctaatggttt tagatttttc cgtggtggtt
     3601 tgcgtgttaa gattttgttt cgtagccaag atgcttttga tgttatttta agtgtggctc
     3661 atattcctaa tagatattac ggtgatagtc catcagaatt taaagctgta aatactttag
     3721 gttattcacc tcatggttat gcctattatt gccaatcatc aaaagttaat gagtgtatgg
     3781 agcttgaaat tccttattat cttaatactg attttggaat acttagtgac tcggccaagt
     3841 tacgggctga tagtgacaag ttgcattcta ctttaggtaa tttggctttt tcgcttatgt
     3901 ctcgtgttga atctgctaat actttagatt taggtattca aatttttgta gcttttgcag
     3961 atgatatgcg tttttcatct tttcaaggct tttcaggtgt ttgttccact ttgcaaatcc
     4021 caaatcgaac gccgcgtgcg gctctcactg gagttaaaac tcgtaactcg acaaaacttt
     4081 cgcagagcag tgatgatttc gatttgttgg agatagaaca tcaatttaat cccttaggta
     4141 atgttaaaaa ggatattgcc gaaggcattg cagaaggagc aaatgctgct gctagcacta
     4201 ttcatgattc tatcacctcg tctcttagta aagtgagtga tacagtaatg gataaagtgt
     4261 cttatgtctt agagaaactg cgtgatattt tgggggcagc tttttctggt attaggcagt
     4321 taatgggtac tattgtttcg aatcttattc atgtcattac taatcctaat cgtattactt
     4381 tattgactgc tatttttact attacgtatg ctatttttcc cttccttact cctgttatgt
     4441 ctggtctttg gaaagtttat agttcttatt tacgttggtc cgtgagtaag gtagattcat
     4501 tacagaaagt attgtatcca ggagccgaga ttattcctta tactgaagag cagaagcaat
     4561 tttggccgtg ggcaggccag attgacgaag ctggaataga gcctcagatg gggcctctat
     4621 ctagtagtga ggtcgcaaat ttaggtaagc agtatttaac attaatagct tcgtgtcttg
     4681 gttttaaaat gactagaatg aagggtaatg tgcccaattt ccttggttat gttatgataa
     4741 atttaccccg attaaagcag agtgtacaag gtcttgttga gttctttcaa gctaatattc
     4801 aaatggtcta tgctagtata gactgggtaa ctcgcaaaat gtctggtgtc gggattgatc
     4861 attatattta ttcatatcct gacgagttga aagaattttg tgctaatgcc aatttgttgt
     4921 tgaatcctct taatttgcag cggattagga ctgagcccgt gcttcagcgg acagtgttta
     4981 ggatggctac tcgtgctcaa caaattttag tttctgagtc ttccaatgtg tcttctagtc
     5041 gtttgtcttt gcatattcga gacttgtgta ctaagttaac tcagcttcag gagaatcttg
     5101 tgaatgattg tttaagtcct atggttaagt atgatccttt tgttttgcag atcaatggtc
     5161 ctcctggaat aggaaagagt gagttgtgtc aaagcttatg tttgaaactc ttagatgcta
     5221 tacagtataa atccttttcc gaacctatgt tcacgagaac ttcgggaact cagtattgga
     5281 atggggttaa tactcaacct tgtgtttatt acgacgactt cctttttgcc gatgcgggtg
     5341 atttggctac ttcttgtatt tctgaattta tgcagttgaa gtcgtgtgca acttttaatc
     5401 cttctatagc agaattagaa aataagaagt ttaggtatag tcctcttatt gttatgttag
     5461 caactaacca ggctttttgg aatgtcacct ttataaagaa cagaaatgcc ttgcatcgtc
     5521 gtcgtgatcg tctttttgag gttcgactca aacagggttg gaccatggaa aaagtaaaag
     5581 cagaatttgc taaaacaggc aagaaaacgt atgatcattt ggaatttgct ctatatgcta
     5641 atgttttaga tgagaatcaa aatcctgaac gttttgttga ttatgaaacg tttgagcatg
     5701 aagtaacttc tttctttagg cagtatcata ctagtcagtt gaaattgtat aaggctaggc
     5761 ttgctgaact ggatgctcat attccgcata ttccaggttt ggcttttgat gaaggtgttg
     5821 agagagaggt tttgcgttgg ctggctgagc gagagtgtgc aaacaatgat ttagttacag
     5881 aagagtggcg taagcgtgtt cgtgaagatt gtagtacagc taacacaact ttgaatggtc
     5941 gtgatcctgg catttcagaa cttctttcgt ctcttgttga tagtgtttct actgtaaagg
     6001 atagtgtgcg aatgagtgaa attactcctg aagttggaga tcttcagcct attttgagtt
     6061 gtgacgatcc tcagttgcag tttttggatg catctgatcg agaagacaca cctcatgatt
     6121 ggcgatgtgt gcatcatgaa gagttgactt tgtctcattg ttatgtgtat atagaagatg
     6181 agggaaaggc catttaccat attatagggg gtacaccttt tgatgaagtg cctgatgatt
     6241 gtccgtccaa ttgttggtta actcatgatt ctagtttaag attcagacta gcttatgtag
     6301 aaaaatatta tcaagaatta acattagtgg aattgtctga agaagaacgt aatcgtcaat
     6361 tgcccccttg ggctcgtcca atgttcactc cttctttgaa aactgatatc gaaaaagctg
     6421 tagcagatga gccgcgacgt aagcgttatt tagctagatt atccgggttt tcgtggtctt
     6481 cttgtatgga aaaagcaaag acaattctta aatggtttgg cgttttggcc agtgttatgt
     6541 tatctgcttt tggtgctttt tcatttattc gagatatgat tggtctagcg agaggttcaa
     6601 gtggagaaga cgttgaacct actactgtag atccatggca tatcgaccat cactatgctc
     6661 catcaggtga tgttcgtgta gctcgaaaag gattaccgaa aaattggcga aagcaagcca
     6721 aaattcgcgc taatgtattg aagttgaaat ttgctcgtcc agagtataat gatactgatc
     6781 cgttaacttc tttccaggct ttattgcaaa aatcctgctt tgaggcttta ttggaggttg
     6841 atggtcaaga tcgattcggt cagaaaggtt tcggtttatg tggtaggatt gctataataa
     6901 ctaaacactt tatagagaaa tttcaatatt tagaacaatc tggtcaaaag gttttcttta
     6961 tttttaagcg tgagcgtact cgtcttcgtt ttagatatac agacttgaaa tttaccatgt
     7021 tggatgaatc atcgttggcg cttgtagaat tttccaaaac tatgaacagt tttagagatc
     7081 ttcgtcatca tattgtagca gttgatgatt tggagtattt gtcttgtgag ggtcgaattt
     7141 tcgaagtgtc gcagggatca ttttttgttc atcctgttgt ctttagtaca gaagaaagta
     7201 ttgatattat ggcagcagaa aatatatcag cccagactct gcaaatgtgc tattcgtata
     7261 gttttggggg gcgaggtaaa tgtggtagtg tattgtttgt gttaaaaccg acgcctaaaa
     7321 taataggttt tcatgttgcc ggtatttctg aaagaaattt cggttattct caagctgtgt
     7381 ttaaagagat gtttgatggt ttgactgtgg cgcctattgc tgaaccagct accgaacatc
     7441 aggctaagga gatagagccc aagattgaat taccacctaa tactcaattt gtgggctgtt
     7501 tgtctcctga gtcttgtcca agtcaacctc gtcattctca aatagtgcgt tctttaatgt
     7561 ttgatgaagt ttttccgcat gttactgagc ctgctgtatt gtctgttcat gatcgtagag
     7621 tagaaataga tccaaatgtg gatcctttag ttaaggctat acagactcat ggtaaagtgc
     7681 cgctaacgtt ccatcgcgga gtattgcaag agtgtgtcga tgatcttact gattatttga
     7741 tagctactac taaaccaatt ttagctttta gagaggagtt gctatctgat caggtaattt
     7801 ttgggggttt accaactgga gagggtttta aaaaattgaa tttacaatct tcggaaggct
     7861 ttcctcttag cttattcagg cagtataata ctgaagagtg taattattat ctgcaggata
     7921 agcgtgcaaa aaatcaaggg aagtcaggga agaattggct atttaaatat agtactaccg
     7981 aaaaaggagt agtattggaa gagattcatc ctgaactcca aagtcttata aatcataatc
     8041 ataaattacg atcaaatggc gaaatcccag caactatttt tgtagatact cttaaggatt
     8101 cgcgtgtatt accggagaaa ataaaaatgg gaaagactcg aatgttttct attagcccag
     8161 tggaatttac ttgggcgatt cgaaaatatt ttggtgtctt tcaagccgcg tatcagaatg
     8221 ctagaataga taatggtacc gcgataggta taaatgttaa tagcttagaa tggacttacc
     8281 ttgctcgttc attattggct aaaggtaata attttgtcgt tggtgattat aaggcttttg
     8341 gcgacacttt gcaacgcgat gtgatggaag gtgctttttc tgccatcttt atatggtatg
     8401 aacattattt tgacagtgta gcgaatgact atagaaaagt tttaatggag gaattgttca
     8461 atgttactca tttagcaact aatgttatgt ataaaatgtt ttgtggaatt ccttctggct
     8521 ttgcattaac tgttgaaatt aatgacctag ttaatcagtt atatatgcga tattgttgga
     8581 aaatgtgtac aaaagcatct atggctgatt atcatcattt tgttaagaca gtcacttatg
     8641 gtgatgattt gataatgtct gtaaacgatg agtttaagga tagatttaat tttaaagcta
     8701 tacagaaatg tttagcggag tatgagatag attttcaacc agccgctaaa gacggttcag
     8761 tttatgagac attgtcaatc accgaggtga ctttcttaaa gtcgaaattt gttattcacc
     8821 cttttagaag aactttgttt ttggctcaat tacccttaga atctgcttta gataccttaa
     8881 attggcaaat gaaaggtaat gataagattt cagttgtttt tgagaattct cgtgctgcgt
     8941 taaataattt gtatgggcat ggtcctaagg tttataatga gtggcgtcac aaacttattg
     9001 tgtggtttgg tgatgccgca aaattaggtg ttcttccgaa gcgtgattgt tttgtacacc
     9061 ttaagacatg gagagaaatg gatggggaaa tttttggaaa ttagtctccc tcctttccta
     9121 cgattgtctt ttgtgtttgt ttctttttgt gtctaaatcg tgagttttgt tacagtactg
     9181 ttctgtgctt gtttaattta gacatttttt tcttttcaat gttttttcgt gcataagaaa
     9241 aataa
//
LOCUS       IhIV-2                  6269 bp    mRNA    linear   VRL 30-JAN-2020
DEFINITION  Complete genome of an Iflavirus (Picornavirales), from a
            transcriptome of whole ticks (Ixodes holocyclus, wild ticks sampled
            on the vegetation).
ACCESSION   IhIV-2
VERSION
KEYWORDS    .
SOURCE      Iflavirus
  ORGANISM  Iflavirus
            Viruses; Riboviria; Picornavirales; Iflaviridae.
REFERENCE   1  (bases 1 to 6269)
  AUTHORS   Rispe,C., Daveu,R., Hervet,C., Sassera,D., Jex,A. and Aury,J.-M.
  TITLE     Sequence diversity and evolution of an iflavirus associated with
            ticks
  JOURNAL   unpublished
REFERENCE   2  (bases 1 to 6269)
  AUTHORS   Rispe,C., Daveu,R., Hervet,C., Sassera,D., Jex,A. and Aury,J.-M.
  TITLE     Direct Submission
  JOURNAL   Submitted (30-JAN-2020) BIOEPAR, INRAE, Oniris, Atlanpole, La
            Chantrerie, Nantes, 44307, France
COMMENT     Bankit Comment: ALT EMAIL:claude.rispe@oniris-nantes.fr
            Bankit Comment: TOTAL # OF SEQS:5
            
            ##Assembly-Data-START##
            Assembly Method       :: Trinity v. v2.2.0
            Assembly Name         :: Tick_transcriptomes_multispecies
            Sequencing Technology :: Illumina
            ##Assembly-Data-END##
FEATURES             Location/Qualifiers
     source          1..6269
                     /organism="Iflavirus"
                     /mol_type="mRNA"
                     /isolate="wild unfed ticks"
                     /host="I.holocyclus"
                     /db_xref="taxon:232799"
                     /country="Australia"
                     /collected_by="S.Barker"
     CDS             <1..6120
                     /note="IhIV-2 partial genome"
                     /codon_start=1
                     /product="IhIV-2"
                     /translation="MNDNIYAKSGYYPVYAGNWRNWFGGKKVILRYGAVSDHIAQFTP
                     VVNEYAVYYASFPIIVPTARGDVVCSYFVRAHVGDTYMYLTPFETFEHAQLFVKSKSQ
                     GYLMQFIRDGPYAWVNGQVLTPVSQPVSTEVQVEAQAGDERLEPHEECGFGMSDAVTS
                     MHYFNEDFQDLKSLCRRYQLYFDVSIRISDTLAFGESFLMVPLNPAGIHYDFDKYAVG
                     NLYAEFVNRARAGPMAILANGFRFFRGGLRVKIIFKSQTSDNMVLGVTHIPNRYYAEI
                     PAPYKAVNTLGFSPHGYAYYCQSSRVNECMELEVPYYLNTDFGLLNCSGCTVTDEDRL
                     HSTLGSLAFSSMSRLPSKPFDLGIQIFVAFADDMRFSSFQGFSGMCSTMQIPDRNIRL
                     ASPISPQLSQSEREPEPFVLVEPQFGFTGFKEQISEGLTEGCANAASIMEATASRIVS
                     NTGENVMSKVTLILDKLKETLGVAFSGIRQLMGTIVSNLVHVLTHPHWVTLLTAVLSI
                     LYAVFPFLSSGASALYSIFNSVMEYWHEGSSEIQMEPVIEVGIEAQSGKFLDIEGLGF
                     QYIVVLASCLGFKLTGARKTFPNFLGYLVVNLPRLKLGVQGIVDFIRVNVQMIYASVD
                     WLSRKMGGVGIDHYIYSYPEELKEFCSTAHLLLNPLNLQRIRTEPVLQRTVFRMATRA
                     QQILVSESANSSSSRLSLHIRDLCSKLSTLQESLVNDCLSPMVRYEPFVLQMNGPPGI
                     GKSELCQSLCIKLLSAIDYKSYSEPMFTRTSGTQYWNGVNTQPCVYYDDFLFADSGEL
                     ATACISEFMQLKSCATFNPSIAELENKKFRYSPLIVMLATNQAFWDVTFIKNRNALHR
                     RRDRLMEVRLKEGWTMDRVKEEFSKTGVKKYDHLEFALYPDVLDEHRQPDQWMSFEQF
                     EVFITSFFREYHARHLKLYKARLAELDASLPHTPGLVYDEKVEQEVIKWLALKECSTN
                     ALVTDEWRSVVREQCSTASTTLTGRDPGIAALLETLAQVSPAEPQFDVDSLVDDEEVE
                     FSDTSDREDAPQAVRCIHFRQLTLDFAYVYLEDEQQSVYHKIDDTPFGEDIPADCNSL
                     CWLQDPSSTQFRTAYVGKYFRQWAFTPMTEEERDRNIPNWARHHFAPSLTGAITAATQ
                     NETRRSRYLARLRALPWSEYLETGKKVLKWFSILSGIFLSVFGAFKLASGFLSNSAAS
                     DSSTTTTTTADPWHVMHDYAPSGDVRVARKGLPKNWQKQARIRANVLKMKFARPEYND
                     LDPLTSFQNLLKRSCFEALLEVDGTERYGQKGYGLCGRVAVITKHFIEKFKFLKDQGS
                     VVFFVYRQKNIRLKFTFEELKFVVIEESSIALVEFSKTMNNFRDSRNHIISVNDLAYL
                     TCEGRVFEVTQNEYYVNPVVFSTEEHVEICGAEGISAQSLPMCYSYDFAGRGKCGSIL
                     YVVKPVPRIIGFHVAGQTGKNFGYAQAVFREMFEGIEAMGVAEPKMEHQGTEIEPKIT
                     LPPNTQFVGCLPPEACPSQPRHTQIVPTLMHDDVFPHVTEPAVLSIHDRRVVEDPDID
                     PLVKAIQTHGNVPLPFKSDTLQDCVQDLSDYLIATTRPILAFSEELLDDQVVFGGLPL
                     GEGFKKINLQSSEGYPLSLFRQYNTEEYALFGPDKVSKNQSKTGKNWLFRYSTRDSGV
                     VLEEIHPELISVMQHNDALRKKGQIPATIFVDTLKDSRVLPEKVKKGKTRMFSISPVE
                     FTWVIRKYFGVFQAAYQHSRIDNGTAIGINVNSLEWTKLARTLLSKGNNFVVGDYKAF
                     GDTLQRDVMFGAFQAIINWYAHYFNTPPEVTQYRSVLVEELFSVNHLATNVLYKMFCG
                     LPSGFALTVEINDLVNQLYMRYCWKEITHLPLCKYHQLVKTVTYGDDIIMSVNVSVVE
                     KFNFNSIRRCLESYEIAFQPAAKDGSEYETLPLTDVTFLKAHFVVHPYRRNCFLARLP
                     IESALDTLNWQMKGNDRVSILYENSRAALNNLYGLGPEEYQKWRAKLISWFGSAAQRG
                     IIPKRDGYVHLKTWREIDDEIFD*"
BASE COUNT     1645 a   1053 c   1493 g   2078 t
ORIGIN      
        1 atgaacgata atatttatgc taagtcaggt tattatccgg tttatgctgg gaattggcgc
       61 aactggtttg gtggaaagaa agttattttg cgttatggag cagtatcaga ccatattgcc
      121 cagtttactc ccgtagttaa cgagtacgct gtttattatg ctagctttcc tattattgtt
      181 cccacagctc gaggtgatgt tgtctgttct tattttgtgc gagctcatgt cggagacact
      241 tatatgtatt taacaccttt cgagactttt gaacacgccc aactttttgt taagagtaaa
      301 agtcaagggt atcttatgca atttatccga gatggtccgt atgcatgggt gaatggccaa
      361 gtgttaactc ctgtgtcgca gccggtatct actgaggttc aggttgaggc ccaagcaggt
      421 gatgagcgct tggagccgca tgaagaatgt gggtttggta tgtctgatgc tgtgacttca
      481 atgcactatt ttaatgagga tttccaagat ttaaagagtt tgtgtcgacg ttaccagctt
      541 tatttcgatg ttagtattcg catcagtgat actttagctt tcggtgaatc gtttttgatg
      601 gtaccattaa acccggctgg tatacactat gactttgata agtacgcagt gggaaatttg
      661 tacgccgagt ttgttaatcg tgcccgtgct ggaccgatgg caattttggc taacgggttt
      721 cgttttttcc gagggggttt aagggtaaag attattttta agagtcagac ttcagataac
      781 atggtgttgg gggttactca tattcccaat agatattatg cagaaattcc agcaccttat
      841 aaggcagtga acactctagg tttttcgcca cacggttatg cgtattattg tcagtctagt
      901 agagtgaatg agtgtatgga acttgaagtg ccctattatt taaatactga tttcggttta
      961 ttaaattgct ccggttgcac tgttactgac gaagataggc tgcattcgac gttaggatcg
     1021 ctagcctttt cttcgatgtc gcgtcttcct tctaaaccat tcgacctagg tattcaaatt
     1081 tttgttgcgt ttgctgatga catgcgtttt tcttcttttc agggattttc cgggatgtgt
     1141 tcgacgatgc aaatccctga tcgcaacatt cggttggcct ctcctatctc gcctcaactt
     1201 tcgcagagtg agagagagcc ggaaccgttt gttttagtgg aacctcaatt tggctttact
     1261 ggatttaagg agcagatttc tgaaggacta accgaagggt gtgctaatgc tgcgtcaatt
     1321 atggaagcta ctgcatcccg cattgtgagt aatacaggag agaacgtcat gtcaaaggtc
     1381 actctaattt tagataaatt gaaggaaact ttaggtgtgg ctttttctgg tattcgacaa
     1441 ttgatgggta ctattgtgtc aaatttagtt catgttctta cgcatcctca ttgggtcaca
     1501 ttgttaactg ctgttctaag tatattgtat gcagtgtttc cttttctttc ttccggagcg
     1561 tctgctttgt attcaatttt caactctgtc atggagtatt ggcatgaagg ctcgagtgaa
     1621 attcagatgg agcctgtaat agaagtcggt atagaggccc agagtggaaa attcttagac
     1681 attgagggct tagggtttca gtatatagtg gtattggcat cttgtttggg atttaagctt
     1741 acaggcgcta gaaagacgtt tccaaacttt ctggggtatt tggtagttaa ccttcctaga
     1801 ctaaagttgg gtgtgcaagg tattgttgat ttcatcagag tgaatgttca aatgatatat
     1861 gcatcagttg attggttgtc tcgcaagatg ggaggcgttg gaattgatca ttatatctat
     1921 tcgtatccag aagagttgaa agagttttgt tccaccgctc atttgttact aaacccgtta
     1981 aatttacagc gtattaggac tgaacctgta cttcagcgga ctgttttccg tatggctacc
     2041 cgagcgcagc agattttggt gtccgagagt gctaattcgt catcgagtag actgtctctg
     2101 catattcgtg acttgtgttc taaattgtcc acgttacaag aatcgttagt taatgactgt
     2161 ctgagtccta tggtgagata tgagccgttt gtgttgcaga tgaatggtcc ccctggtatt
     2221 ggaaaaagtg agctctgtca gagtttgtgt ataaagttgt taagtgctat agactataag
     2281 tcttattcgg agcctatgtt tacgcgtact tccggcactc agtattggaa tggagttaac
     2341 acccaaccgt gtgtttatta tgatgacttt ctcttcgcag attctggaga gctagctact
     2401 gcgtgtattt cagagtttat gcaattgaaa tcttgtgcca catttaatcc gtctattgct
     2461 gagttggaga ataaaaaatt tagatatagt ccgttaattg ttatgcttgc aactaatcag
     2521 gctttttggg atgtaacgtt tattaagaac cgtaatgctc ttcaccgacg gcgagaccgc
     2581 cttatggaag ttaggttaaa agaaggatgg acaatggata gagttaagga agaattttca
     2641 aaaactggtg ttaaaaagta tgaccatctt gagtttgctc tctatcctga tgtattagat
     2701 gaacataggc agcctgacca gtggatgtcg tttgagcagt ttgaagtatt tataacctcg
     2761 ttctttagag agtatcatgc tagacattta aaattataca aggcccgtct agctgaattg
     2821 gacgcaagct tgccacatac tccgggttta gtttatgatg aaaaagttga acaagaagtg
     2881 ataaaatggt tggcactaaa agaatgttct acaaacgccc ttgtaacaga tgaatggcga
     2941 tcagtcgtac gtgagcagtg tagcactgca agtacaactt tgacagggcg agacccagga
     3001 attgcagccc ttttggaaac tttggctcag gtctctcccg cggaacctca gtttgatgtt
     3061 gatagtcttg ttgatgatga agaagtagag tttagtgaca cttcagatcg ggaggatgct
     3121 cctcaagcag ttcggtgtat tcattttaga cagttgacct tagactttgc ttatgtgtat
     3181 ttagaagatg aacagcaatc agtgtatcat aaaattgatg acactccatt tggtgaggat
     3241 attccggcag attgtaattc gttgtgttgg cttcaggatc cgtctagtac acagtttagg
     3301 acagcgtatg taggtaagta ttttagacag tgggctttta ctcctatgac cgaagaggag
     3361 cgagaccgta atattcctaa ttgggcccgt catcactttg ctccttcttt gactggtgct
     3421 ataaccgcag cgacacaaaa tgaaacgcga cggtctcgtt atttggcacg attaagggct
     3481 cttccatggt ctgagtattt agagactggt aagaaagttt tgaagtggtt ttcgatttta
     3541 tccggtatat tcttgtcagt atttggcgca tttaaattgg cctcaggttt tctttctaat
     3601 tcagcagcga gcgattcttc gactacaact accacaactg cggatccttg gcatgtaatg
     3661 catgattatg ctccctctgg tgatgtccgt gtggcgcgaa aaggtttacc caaaaattgg
     3721 caaaagcaag ctagaattcg agcgaatgtg ttaaaaatga aatttgcgcg gccagagtat
     3781 aatgatttag atcctctcac ttctttccag aatttattga agcgctcgtg ttttgaagct
     3841 cttttagagg tcgatggtac tgagcgttat ggtcaaaagg gttatggttt gtgtggtaga
     3901 gttgcggtaa ttactaagca ttttattgag aaatttaagt tcttgaagga tcaaggctcc
     3961 gtagtgtttt ttgtgtatcg acaaaaaaac attagattga aattcacgtt tgaagagtta
     4021 aaatttgttg tgatagagga atcgtctata gctctagtag agttttcgaa gactatgaat
     4081 aatttccgag actctcgtaa tcatattatt tctgtgaatg atttggcata tttaacctgt
     4141 gaaggtcgcg tttttgaagt gactcaaaat gaatattatg ttaatcctgt agtttttagt
     4201 actgaagagc atgtagaaat ttgtggagca gagggaatat cggctcaatc tctccccatg
     4261 tgttattctt atgattttgc ggggcggggt aagtgtggca gtattttgta tgtagttaaa
     4321 cccgtaccgc gtattattgg ttttcatgtt gctggtcaga ctgggaagaa ttttgggtat
     4381 gcgcaggctg tcttcagaga gatgtttgag ggaatagaag cgatgggagt ggcagaaccc
     4441 aaaatggaac atcagggaac tgaaattgag cctaagatta cgctcccccc taatacacaa
     4501 tttgtaggat gtctcccacc agaagcatgt cctagtcagc cgcgccatac acagatagtt
     4561 cctacgttaa tgcatgatga tgtttttccg catgttactg aacccgcagt gttatctatt
     4621 catgatcgta gagtggttga ggatccagat attgaccctt tagttaaagc tattcaaacc
     4681 cacggtaacg tgccccttcc ttttaagtct gatacgttgc aggattgtgt ccaagatttg
     4741 tctgattatc tgatagccac tacgcgcccc attttagctt tctccgaaga attattggat
     4801 gatcaggtcg tttttggtgg attacctttg ggagaggggt ttaaaaagat taatttgcag
     4861 tcatccgagg gataccccct tagtttattt aggcagtaca atacggaaga gtatgctttg
     4921 tttggacctg ataaagtgag taaaaaccag tcgaagaccg gaaaaaactg gttgtttaga
     4981 tatagtacaa gggacagtgg tgtcgttttg gaagagatac atcctgaatt gattagtgta
     5041 atgcaacata acgatgctct ccggaagaaa ggacaaatcc cagctacgat ttttgttgac
     5101 actttaaagg attcgcgcgt tttaccggag aaggtaaaaa aaggtaagac tcgaatgttc
     5161 tcaattagtc cggttgaatt tacgtgggtt attcgaaagt attttggggt ttttcaagca
     5221 gcgtatcaac atagtagaat tgataatgga actgccatag gtataaatgt taatagttta
     5281 gagtggacta agttagcgcg tacgttgtta agtaaaggga ataatttcgt agttggggat
     5341 tacaaggcgt ttggggatac gcttcagaga gatgtcatgt tcggtgcttt tcaggcgatt
     5401 attaattggt atgcgcatta ttttaatacc cctcctgaag taacacagta taggtccgtt
     5461 ttagttgagg agttatttag tgtgaaccat ttagctacta atgttttgta taagatgttt
     5521 tgcggtttgc cgtctggttt tgctttgact gttgaaataa atgatttagt taatcagtta
     5581 tatatgcgat attgttggaa ggaaattact catttgccgc tatgtaagta ccaccagttg
     5641 gttaaaactg taacatacgg tgacgatata atcatgtctg tgaatgttag tgtggttgaa
     5701 aaatttaatt ttaattctat tcggcggtgt ctagagtcgt atgagattgc gttccagccg
     5761 gctgctaagg atggttcaga gtatgaaacg ctgcctctta ccgatgttac atttttaaag
     5821 gcccattttg ttgtacatcc ttaccgtcgt aattgttttc ttgcccgatt gcctatagag
     5881 tctgcattag atactttaaa ttggcagatg aaaggtaatg atcgcgtgtc tatactttat
     5941 gaaaattctc gtgctgcgtt gaataatttg tatgggttgg gaccagagga atatcaaaag
     6001 tggcgagcta aacttatctc ctggtttggt tcagccgctc agaggggtat tattccaaaa
     6061 agagatggct atgtccatct caagacttgg agagagattg atgatgagat atttgattag
     6121 attttacgtc tacagtctct ctcgtatttt gtagttgttt tgtgagctag cgtatgtttt
     6181 gttacagtgt gtgttagtta tatgttgtat tctagctcaa ttttctactt ttgaatgttt
     6241 attcgtgcat tgaaaataca aaaaaaaaa
//
LOCUS       IfronIV                 7445 bp    mRNA    linear   VRL 30-JAN-2020
DEFINITION  partial genome of an Iflavirus (Picornavirales), from a
            transcriptome of whole ticks (Ixodes frontalis, wild ticks sampled
            on the vegetation).
ACCESSION   IfronIV
VERSION
KEYWORDS    .
SOURCE      Iflavirus
  ORGANISM  Iflavirus
            Viruses; Riboviria; Picornavirales; Iflaviridae.
REFERENCE   1  (bases 1 to 7445)
  AUTHORS   Rispe,C., Daveu,R., Hervet,C., Sassera,D., Jex,A. and Aury,J.-M.
  TITLE     Sequence diversity and evolution of an iflavirus associated with
            ticks
  JOURNAL   unpublished
REFERENCE   2  (bases 1 to 7445)
  AUTHORS   Rispe,C., Daveu,R., Hervet,C., Sassera,D., Jex,A. and Aury,J.-M.
  TITLE     Direct Submission
  JOURNAL   Submitted (30-JAN-2020) BIOEPAR, INRAE, Oniris, Atlanpole, La
            Chantrerie, Nantes, 44307, France
COMMENT     Bankit Comment: ALT EMAIL:claude.rispe@oniris-nantes.fr
            Bankit Comment: TOTAL # OF SEQS:5
            
            ##Assembly-Data-START##
            Assembly Method       :: Trinity v. v2.2.0
            Assembly Name         :: Tick_transcriptomes_multispecies
            Sequencing Technology :: Illumina
            ##Assembly-Data-END##
FEATURES             Location/Qualifiers
     source          1..7445
                     /organism="Iflavirus"
                     /mol_type="mRNA"
                     /isolate="wild unfed ticks"
                     /host="I.frontalis"
                     /db_xref="taxon:232799"
                     /country="France"
                     /collected_by="O.Plantard"
     CDS             <1..7312
                     /note="IfronIV partial genome"
                     /codon_start=2
                     /product="IfronIV"
                     /translation="VIPFKWCYPYWTNTDLKERINMISLKFFVLAPLSVPGTSSSVCN
                     VFIQTRFKNLQLSGMRDMSGDVSHQMLRAVLTGVESMLRSYNSDGNRDNPTDPRPAQA
                     MVPYSAHSWCIGTNQVEVANIMRLDAIATTPHYSEPDEMSAFSIARHFGLLATQTWKT
                     SDQCKTQLFSFPVAPLTVENLRYRESGGEKGLDKFGLTPLGKMASLYAYWRGSIEYRF
                     DFVASMFHTGRVAVAFVPYKATNKFESDVQSYVEYFDLMDNLSFTFTCPYLCNIPWLP
                     TSSEAGKFPYNSTPPIIGEIVMYVVNPLIAIDGVSDSVSIIPYVRAGADFKLAVPIFP
                     LSFPLSIGNEFHKATGAAQTKAGYFPVYSGTWRFFSNKVILRYGNVSDHIAQFEGAEY
                     GKVYKSVDPIMVVGQPAVLCRYFARPKIAGQETYIYLAPFKDYASAKAFADSNNVANC
                     LNYVSDGNYAWSNGQVLEPVSEVCHQGDDRLNPNEKIQPGCVDRLSCLAFFNEDFMDL
                     KTLLRRYSLYCDISVVIDKDIPYGAVFYVVPLIPSGIRMNFAHVPQGNKSLEFQSRTR
                     GGPIAAVADGFRFFKGGMRIKIVFRNLKGTDLFLQVTHVPDRYIGPTPRQIVNFSTQN
                     FVGNGYAYYSQSSRMNECIEMEIPYYLNADYGLLCSPDRVPDKYQLQCTLGYLAFSTL
                     SRLTENYDLTIQVFTAFADDMRFSSYQGFGLSCSSFMLPDEQKVTVLSPKLSQTARVR
                     SLSDDFEKVEHQMERLRDIVDNSVRNLADVAGQSFSAQIRRTGFELGDRWQEQLSDVS
                     HQFSADVMSKIEEVLKLVKDTASDIFNKSKNFFVTIVSQLAHLLMNPSLMSFTVAIAT
                     IWCSFLPSDTGFSLFNSILSIFRHPAVQAFLSASVAFVAVAKCVRQAKELVVHQYDSE
                     DFITLSSTLVTAIATALGYRLTLSSAKNCPNFVHYLLTHIRDITLTATGLVTFLKLNL
                     KVFSAIVDWVLRNVLGLGLDAIVNSDDANMRNWCKNAQVLTQASNKHMVFSDDYLQRA
                     VFRMYAVGQQMMIEDASSKGQTRISSLVRDLTTKLGKLQEELIEQCFCPNARYDPFVL
                     QVVGPPGIGKSELYTTLGIDMLESIGYVAFGDPIFVKTSGPAYWNGVRNQPVLIYDDF
                     FFLRSGTMLEEQIAEFNQIKSCAPFNPPIAELENKKLRYNPLIVLLASNAAYWPDTVQ
                     VRDLDALHRRRDMLFEVRLRDDYTMERVRREFIERGSKTYDHLEFRRCNSVLTPDEGY
                     SEWISYGAFHDWVMSDWKKYHRVQLELYKQRLQSLDRLRPPSVPLELEEIASIVMPNV
                     LSSLGTRCMQDQGIKKFSDDTRDRNDSTIRTVKGYPEEFEQVRTILNDNHPTVGPDGL
                     PRQEPTMAEKAARQREELERRAKIEREAEEMMSQPGCSHQMENVPLLERSSPYREVFF
                     DAKSFVCPHEQFMSVDWIFNSALDRRVLINPDQFYHRRRTNGFPPQLQEICQGDCYLR
                     SPSSYELRKSWVLRHFSFELENDIVLPVGRVPIWAEQFLPQSEDVDDDRLWEEIRNES
                     RENVDSIFSRLKGLDWFKYLKKITKWLGILGAGFLAVFGAYKMYQSVGTDQGATLTTT
                     ADPWHVDPEYSSSGDSGTGRRPAQFKSKMAAHIKGMRGKFTQHQYDERTPLMNLESLI
                     MRNAFEMCLIIDDQRKFRQKGFGICGRKCFTTRHFYQEFCHQHQRNGDKVNLLYCKDG
                     LQIRFSFKELVFTVCEESSIAILEFSKRLNCFRDIRKHVVSEAELGYLGRHGKFYEYS
                     DGKHLFQNVAFDECEDLQISGTDSVDSQFLPAVYKYPISAPGKCGSVLYTCSAVPRII
                     GIHVAGVSGGRSGYAQPILRELLEDFDDISTCDPPNVHEFELIDPKIPVPEGVEVIGC
                     VVPQEAVSTPTRTQIVPTLMFDCVYPHQTEPAVLRSNDPRCEVAPELDPVVKAIATHG
                     NQPLAFDSEVLSRVVEDMSDFIISTTPRNYMFLDDVLDDQVVFGGFPGGNINKLNLNA
                     SEGYPLSLHRVSNDGDYRHFFSIKQSKSMPMRGKHWLFDFDETENGLQLRGKHPIFEK
                     LQNENHQLRLQGRVPTSIFVDVLKDSRVSFDKVKKGKTRMFSMSPLEYTWACKKYFGV
                     FQSAYQNSRLVNGTAIGINVHSVEWSELASQLLRKGQNFIVGDYKSFGDTLARDVMWG
                     AFEVILNWYDHYFNNPSSNAYRRVLREELFNAPHLVYNLMYRMVCGIPSGFALTVEIN
                     DLVNQLYMRYCWIKITKLPLSDFYRYCKLVTYGDDLIMSVNDKVADKFTFAAIQEELA
                     RLNISFQPAAKDGSVYDFLNFFEVTFLKCNFVKHHKRLHQFMAKLPLESCLDMLNWQY
                     KDNDKVTVIFENARAALMNLYGHGPKVYQSWRRKIINWISDAVDQGILPQDCLPVHFK
                     SWVEVDNLIFEDSA*"
BASE COUNT     1957 a   1184 c   1666 g   2638 t
ORIGIN      
        1 tgtaattccg tttaaatggt gttatccata ttggactaac acagatttga aggagcgtat
       61 aaatatgatt agtttaaagt tttttgttct cgctccttta agcgtacctg gtacttctag
      121 tagtgtttgt aatgttttta tacagacccg atttaagaat cttcagctta gtggtatgcg
      181 agacatgtcc ggagatgtat cgcatcagat gctaagggca gtgttaaccg gagttgaatc
      241 tatgttgaga tcttataatt ctgatggcaa tcgcgataat ccaactgatc ctcgacctgc
      301 tcaggcgatg gtgccttact cggctcattc atggtgtata ggtactaatc aggttgaggt
      361 ggccaatatt atgagattag atgctattgc gactactcca cattatagtg agcctgatga
      421 aatgtctgct ttttctattg ctcggcattt tggtttattg gcaactcaaa cttggaaaac
      481 tagtgatcaa tgtaaaactc aacttttttc ttttccagtg gctcctttga ccgtagaaaa
      541 tttgcgttat cgagaatctg gcggagagaa gggcctggat aaatttggtt taactccttt
      601 aggtaagatg gctagtttat atgcctattg gcgagggagt attgaatata ggtttgattt
      661 tgttgcaagc atgtttcata ctggacgtgt tgcggtagct tttgttccgt ataaggctac
      721 taataagttt gaaagtgatg ttcagtcgta tgttgagtac tttgatttaa tggataacct
      781 tagttttaca tttacttgtc catatttgtg taatattcct tggcttccaa ctagtagcga
      841 ggcaggtaag tttccttaca atagtactcc tcccattata ggtgaaatag tgatgtatgt
      901 tgttaatccc cttatagcta tagatggtgt gtccgatagt gtttctatta ttccgtatgt
      961 tagagccggt gcagacttta aacttgctgt tcctattttc cctcttagtt ttcctttaag
     1021 tattggtaat gagttccata aggccactgg tgcggctcaa actaaggctg gttattttcc
     1081 agtttattcg ggaacttggc gtttcttttc taataaagta attttgagat atggtaatgt
     1141 tagtgaccat attgctcaat ttgaaggagc agaatatggt aaggtctata agagcgtaga
     1201 tcctataatg gttgtgggtc aacctgcggt tctctgtcga tatttcgcta ggcctaaaat
     1261 tgctgggcaa gagacttata tttatctggc tccatttaag gattatgcct ctgctaaagc
     1321 ttttgcggat tctaataatg ttgctaattg tcttaattat gtttctgatg gaaattatgc
     1381 ctggtctaat ggtcaagttt tagagccagt ttctgaggtc tgccatcaag gagatgatag
     1441 gttaaatccg aatgaaaaaa ttcaacctgg gtgtgttgat cgtctctctt gtttagcttt
     1501 ctttaatgag gattttatgg atctaaaaac attgctgaga cggtattctc tgtattgtga
     1561 cattagtgtt gttatcgata aggatattcc ttatggagct gttttttatg ttgttcctct
     1621 tattcccagt ggaattcgta tgaattttgc tcatgtgcct cagggtaata aatctcttga
     1681 atttcaatct cgtactagag gtggtccaat agcagctgtc gctgatggtt ttcgattttt
     1741 taaaggaggt atgcgaatta agatagtttt cagaaatctt aagggtactg atttattttt
     1801 acaagtcact catgttccag atagatatat tggtcctaca cctagacaaa tagttaactt
     1861 ttcaactcaa aattttgtag ggaatggcta tgcttattac tctcagagtt cgcgaatgaa
     1921 tgagtgtatt gaaatggaaa ttccttatta tttaaatgct gattatggtc tattgtgctc
     1981 accagatcga gtccctgata agtatcaact tcagtgtaca ttgggttatt tggccttttc
     2041 tacattatct agacttacag aaaactatga tttgaccatt caagttttta cagcgttcgc
     2101 tgatgatatg cgtttttcgt catatcaggg ctttggattg agttgtagct cttttatgtt
     2161 gccggatgag caaaaagtga ccgtgctgtc gccaaaactt tcacagactg cacgagttcg
     2221 tagtttatct gatgattttg aaaaagttga gcatcagatg gaacgtttga gggatattgt
     2281 ggataattct gtccggaatt tggcagatgt agcaggtcaa tccttctccg ctcagattcg
     2341 tcgcaccgga tttgaactgg gagatcgttg gcaggagcag ttaagtgatg ttagtcacca
     2401 gtttagtgcc gatgttatgt ctaaaataga agaggtttta aagttagtta aggatactgc
     2461 ttctgatata tttaataaga gtaaaaattt ctttgttacc atagtttcac agttggccca
     2521 tttgcttatg aatcctagtc ttatgtcttt tactgttgct attgctacta tatggtgttc
     2581 gtttttgcct agtgacaccg gattttctct ttttaattct attcttagta tttttaggca
     2641 tcctgctgtt caagcatttc tgtccgcctc agttgctttt gtggcggttg ctaaatgtgt
     2701 tcgccaggct aaagagttag ttgtacatca gtatgattcg gaagatttta ttactttgtc
     2761 ttcgacgtta gttaccgcta tagctactgc cctcggctat cgtttaactt tatcttcggc
     2821 aaagaattgt cctaattttg ttcactattt attaacccat atccgtgata taactttgac
     2881 tgctacgggt cttgttactt tcttgaaact caacttgaaa gttttttctg ctatagttga
     2941 ctgggtattg cgtaatgttt tgggattggg tttagatgca atagtgaatt ctgatgatgc
     3001 aaatatgcgt aactggtgta aaaacgctca ggttttgacg caggcctcta ataaacatat
     3061 ggttttttct gatgattatt tgcagagggc tgtttttcga atgtacgctg taggccagca
     3121 gatgatgatt gaggacgctt cgtctaaagg tcaaactaga attagttcgt tagttagaga
     3181 tttgactacg aaattaggaa agttgcagga agagctaatt gaacagtgtt tttgccctaa
     3241 cgctcgatat gatccattcg ttcttcaggt ggttggacct cccggtattg gtaagtcgga
     3301 attgtatact actcttggga ttgatatgtt ggaatcaatt ggatacgtag cttttggtga
     3361 ccccattttc gttaaaactt ctggacctgc gtactggaat ggagttcgta atcaaccggt
     3421 attgatttat gatgattttt tctttcttag atcaggtact atgttagaag aacaaatagc
     3481 agaatttaat cagataaagt cttgtgcgcc atttaatccc cccattgcgg agttggagaa
     3541 taaaaaatta agatataatc ctcttatagt tttgttggct agtaatgcag cgtattggcc
     3601 tgatacagtt caagttagag atttagatgc tcttcatcgt agacgtgata tgttatttga
     3661 ggttcgtctt agagatgatt atactatgga gagagttagg cgtgaattta ttgagagggg
     3721 ttccaagact tatgatcacc ttgaatttag acgatgtaat tctgtattaa ctccggatga
     3781 agggtatagc gagtggatta gctatggggc ctttcacgat tgggtaatgt cggattggaa
     3841 aaagtatcat cgggttcagt tggagttata taagcaaaga cttcagagct tggatcgtct
     3901 aaggccgcct agtgttcctc ttgagctaga ggaaattgcc tctattgtta tgcccaatgt
     3961 tttgtctagt ttgggaactc gttgtatgca ggatcagggc attaagaagt tttcagatga
     4021 cactagagat cgtaatgatt ctaccattcg taccgttaag ggttatccag aggaatttga
     4081 acaggttcgc actattttaa atgataatca tcctactgtt ggtcctgatg gactgccaag
     4141 gcaggagcct acaatggctg aaaaggcggc taggcagcga gaggagcttg aaaggcgtgc
     4201 gaagattgag agagaagctg aagagatgat gagccagcct ggctgtagtc atcaaatgga
     4261 aaatgttcct ctcttggagc gaagtagccc ctatagagaa gtcttttttg acgctaagag
     4321 ctttgtttgt cctcatgagc aatttatgtc ggtcgattgg atttttaaca gtgcattaga
     4381 tcgtagagtt cttataaatc ctgatcagtt ttatcatcga cgtcgtacca acggcttccc
     4441 cccgcagctc caagaaattt gtcagggtga ttgttatctt cgctctccga gtagttatga
     4501 gcttcgtaag agttgggtat tgaggcattt ttcttttgaa ttagaaaatg acattgttct
     4561 tcctgtgggg agggttccta tttgggctga gcagttttta ccgcagagtg aggatgttga
     4621 tgacgataga ttatgggagg aaataagaaa cgaaagccga gaaaatgttg attctatttt
     4681 tagtagactt aaaggattgg attggtttaa gtatctcaaa aagattacta agtggttagg
     4741 tatcctggga gctggttttt tagctgtttt tggagcatat aaaatgtatc aatctgtagg
     4801 tactgatcaa ggggccacac ttactacaac tgcggatcct tggcatgttg atccagaata
     4861 tagttcttct ggcgattcgg gcacggggcg tcggcctgct caattcaaat ctaagatggc
     4921 cgctcatata aagggtatgc gaggaaaatt tactcagcac caatatgatg agcgtactcc
     4981 tttaatgaat ctggaaagtc ttattatgcg taatgctttt gaaatgtgtt tgattataga
     5041 tgaccaacga aaatttagac aaaagggttt tggaatatgt ggtcgaaagt gttttacaac
     5101 tcgccacttt tatcaggaat tctgtcatca gcatcaaagg aatggagata aggttaatct
     5161 gctatattgt aaagatggtt tgcagattcg attttctttt aaggagctag tttttactgt
     5221 ttgtgaagaa tctagtatag ccattctcga attttctaag cgtcttaact gttttaggga
     5281 tattaggaag catgttgtta gcgaggccga attggggtat cttggaagac atggaaaatt
     5341 ttatgagtat tcagatggta aacacttatt ccagaatgtt gcttttgatg agtgtgaaga
     5401 tcttcagatt agtggtacag atagtgttga ttctcaattt cttccggctg tttataaata
     5461 tcccatttct gctcctggaa agtgcggtag tgtgttgtat acgtgttcag ctgttcctcg
     5521 aattattggt attcatgttg caggagtaag tgggggaaga agcggttatg cgcaacctat
     5581 tcttagagag cttcttgagg attttgatga tataagtact tgtgatcctc ctaatgtaca
     5641 tgaatttgaa cttatagatc ctaagatacc cgtccctgag ggtgtagagg ttattggctg
     5701 tgttgttcca caagaggctg tttctactcc tacaagaact caaattgtac ccacacttat
     5761 gtttgattgt gtctatcctc atcaaactga gcctgctgtc ctgcgttcta atgatcccag
     5821 atgtgaggtt gcacccgagt tggatccggt tgttaaggct atagcaactc atggaaatca
     5881 accattggct tttgattctg aagtattatc tagagtcgta gaagatatga gtgattttat
     5941 cattagcact acccctcgaa attatatgtt tttagatgat gttttggatg atcaggtagt
     6001 atttggagga ttccctggcg gtaatataaa taaattaaat ttgaacgcta gtgaggggta
     6061 tccgcttagt cttcacagag tatctaatga tggtgattac cgtcattttt tctccataaa
     6121 acaatctaaa tcaatgccta tgaggggtaa acattggttg tttgattttg atgagactga
     6181 gaatggtctt cagcttagag gaaaacatcc tatatttgaa aagcttcaga atgaaaatca
     6241 ccaacttagg cttcaagggc gtgttcccac atcaattttt gttgatgttt taaaagattc
     6301 gagagtaagt tttgataagg ttaagaaagg taaaactcgt atgttttcga tgagtcccct
     6361 tgagtatacc tgggcctgta agaagtattt cggggtattc cagtccgctt atcaaaattc
     6421 tcgattagtt aatggaacag ccatcggcat taatgttcat agtgtcgagt ggtctgaatt
     6481 agcttcccaa ttattgcgaa aaggtcaaaa ttttatcgta ggtgattata agagttttgg
     6541 agatacactg gctcgagatg ttatgtgggg ggcatttgaa gttattttga attggtatga
     6601 tcattacttt aataatcctt cttctaatgc ttatcgccgt gttcttcgag aagaactttt
     6661 taatgctcct catttagtct ataatcttat gtatcgtatg gtgtgtggca ttccttctgg
     6721 gtttgcttta actgttgaaa ttaatgacct ggttaatcaa ttgtatatga gatattgctg
     6781 gattaagatc actaaacttc ccttgagtga tttttatcgc tattgtaagc tcgtaactta
     6841 cggggatgac cttatcatgt ctgttaatga taaagttgcc gataaattta cttttgctgc
     6901 tattcaagaa gaattagctc gtttaaatat tagctttcag cccgcagcta aagatggtag
     6961 tgtttatgat tttttaaatt tttttgaagt tacttttctt aaatgtaatt ttgttaagca
     7021 tcataaacga ttgcatcaat ttatggcaaa gttgcctctt gaatcctgtt tggatatgtt
     7081 aaattggcaa tataaagata atgataaggt tactgttatt tttgaaaacg cgagggcagc
     7141 tctgatgaac ctttatggtc atggacccaa ggtttaccag agctggcgtc gcaagataat
     7201 taattggatt tctgatgcgg tcgatcaagg tattcttcct caggattgtt tgccagttca
     7261 ttttaagtcc tgggttgaag ttgataacct tatttttgaa gattctgctt agtgcgtgtc
     7321 cttcttccaa ttgtaattgt ctgatgtttt ctattttact cttttttttt gattagataa
     7381 tatttttttt ttttcttgac gtatttgttc gttaagtgtt ttttattatc tgcaaaaaaa
     7441 aaaaa
//
LOCUS       IvespIV                 5979 bp    mRNA    linear   VRL 30-JAN-2020
DEFINITION  partial genome of an Iflavirus (Picornavirales), from a
            transcriptome of whole ticks (Ixodes vespertilionis, wild ticks
            sampled on cave walls).
ACCESSION   IvespIV
VERSION
KEYWORDS    .
SOURCE      Iflavirus
  ORGANISM  Iflavirus
            Viruses; Riboviria; Picornavirales; Iflaviridae.
REFERENCE   1  (bases 1 to 5979)
  AUTHORS   Rispe,C., Daveu,R., Hervet,C., Sassera,D., Jex,A. and Aury,J.-M.
  TITLE     Sequence diversity and evolution of an iflavirus associated with
            ticks
  JOURNAL   unpublished
REFERENCE   2  (bases 1 to 5979)
  AUTHORS   Rispe,C., Daveu,R., Hervet,C., Sassera,D., Jex,A. and Aury,J.-M.
  TITLE     Direct Submission
  JOURNAL   Submitted (30-JAN-2020) BIOEPAR, INRAE, Oniris, Atlanpole, La
            Chantrerie, Nantes, 44307, France
COMMENT     Bankit Comment: ALT EMAIL:claude.rispe@oniris-nantes.fr
            Bankit Comment: TOTAL # OF SEQS:5
            
            ##Assembly-Data-START##
            Assembly Method       :: Trinity v. v2.2.0
            Assembly Name         :: Tick_transcriptomes_multispecies
            Sequencing Technology :: Illumina
            ##Assembly-Data-END##
FEATURES             Location/Qualifiers
     source          1..5979
                     /organism="Iflavirus"
                     /mol_type="mRNA"
                     /isolate="wild unfed ticks"
                     /host="I.vespertilionis"
                     /db_xref="taxon:232799"
                     /country="France"
                     /collected_by="O.Plantard"
     CDS             <1..5837
                     /note="IvespIV partial genome"
                     /codon_start=3
                     /product="IvespIV"
                     /translation="SNENKLLQWYVDGEYAWSKGQRLSPESNPSIEAQAGDERSESHE
                     LCDFNIANSLTSLISFNESFNDLKTLCRRYQLYFDSSIKLTNLIAFGETFLMVPLSPT
                     GVYYEFATLKPGNLVLEFVNRARAGPIAVLANGYRFFRGGLRIKILFRSQEGADVIIS
                     VAHIPNRHYVDYPQEFKATNTLGYAPHGYAFYCQSTRVNECIELEIPYYLNTDFGILA
                     QPKSFNEISNKLHSTLGSLAFSLMSRVNTTGLDLGIQIFYAFADDMRFTXXFSGVCST
                     LQIPERSPRAITEGKPSYSTQLSQSSDEFEVVEHQFFGIDTKKEIAEGITQGAANAAS
                     IFENSLLCAVGRAGDNMMEKVHFVIEELRKVLGSAFNGIKQIMCTIVSNLVHVITNPN
                     RLTICTAVFSIVYAVFPFISVGASKIWSVYCSFFKHAMDSTNSFIYDGEIIPYGQVAE
                     PQFGCSGSLEMIELSKQYLILLASCMGFKMTRLAGTIPNFLGYVLINLPKLKSGVQGL
                     VDFFHANIRMFYSSIDWISRKVAGVGIEHYIYNYPNELKEFCANANLLLNPMNLQRVR
                     TEPVLQRSVFRMATQGQQLLLAESSNTASSRLSLHIRDLCVKLNQLQENLVNDCLSPM
                     VKYDPFVLQLNGPPGIGKSELYQSLCYKLLAAINYTSYSEPMFTRTSGTQYWNGVNTQ
                     PCVYYDDFLFADSGELATACISEFMQLKSCATFNPSIAELENKKFRYSPLMVLLATNQ
                     AFWDVTFIKNHNALHRRRDRLFEVRMKKDWTMARVKEEFAKTGVKTYDHLEFAMWPDV
                     LDSSKKPERWMNYTEFEHEITTTFRQYHSTQLKLYKARLNELDEAIPKVAGLKFDENV
                     EREVLKWLAEQECKTNHLLTEEWRIKVREQCSTATTTLNGRDDGIATLLAGLASNVEP
                     QALETDPLLNSDVESVYNDSSDRSDTPSEFRCKHWADLTLNHAYVYLELENESFYHSM
                     TDSEDIPESCTSNCWLVHESSETFRLTYIEKYYASHLKGLGPDGVMCELQLKTIAPFA
                     RSIFSTPLNDDIEKAFRDETRRKRYLDRIRSVSWSSCLDTAKSILKWFGILSGVLLSA
                     FGMYSFVTDMLNLGGGSSAPSGSGEIVTTQDPWHIDHHYAPSGDNRVARKGLPKNWQK
                     QARIRSNVLKMKFARPEYNDVDPMTTFQNLLQRSAFEAWLEVDGLERYGQKGFGICGR
                     IAIITKHFIEEFQYLKKNEKKVFLVYKCKNVRLRFKYEECKFTMLAESSLALVEFPKT
                     LNCFRDLRHHVISVDDLEYISCEGKVFEVTQGSFFVHSTVFNTEDSIEIAGSEHISPQ
                     TLQMCYSYAFAGRGKCGSVLFVLKPVPKIIGFHVAGIANRNFGYAQAVFREMFEGLIA
                     PGLSEPAVEPQALEIEPKIQLPANVQILNVLPPESCPSQPRHSQIVPTLMFDQVYQHV
                     TEPAVLSIYDKRVEINPDVDPLVKAIQTHGKVPLSFESEILQDCVDDLSDFLISTTKP
                     ILAFSEELLSDQVVFGGLPTGEGFKKINLQSSEGYPLSLYRQYNTSELDYFLEDKRQK
                     RQPKTGKNWLFKYTSGVTGVVLEEIHPELKELMIHNDKLRKSGNIPATVFVDTLKDSR
                     VLPEKIKQGKTRMFSISPVEFTWVVRKYFGVFQAAYQHARIDNGTAIGINVNSLEWTM
                     MVRALLSKGSNFVVGDYKAFGDTLQRDVMFGAFQAICNWYLHYFNSSSEIQSYRSILI
                     EELFNAIHLASNVLYRMFCGIPSGFALTVEINDLVNQLYMRYCWKKCVDRPLTEYHRC
                     VKVITYGDDLILSVNPQYVEKFNFRSIQQCLANYEIDFQPAAKDGSVYDVLSLGEVTF
                     LKSHIVPHPSRPGLFLAKLPLESALDTLNWQIKSNDKVSILYENSRAALNNLFGHGPA
                     VYKDWRKKIIIWFSTAVQDGLLPSRDGFVHLKTWREVDEEIFSK*"
BASE COUNT     1653 a    929 c   1249 g   2145 t      3 others
ORIGIN      
        1 cttcgaatga gaacaaactg cttcagtggt atgttgatgg tgagtatgcc tggagtaaag
       61 gtcaacgact tagtccagag agtaatccat caattgaagc tcaggcagga gatgagcgtt
      121 cagagtctca tgaattgtgt gattttaata ttgcaaactc tttaacttct ttgattagtt
      181 ttaatgagag ctttaatgat cttaagactt tatgtcgtcg ttatcagctt tattttgatt
      241 caagtataaa attaactaat ttaatcgctt ttggcgaaac ttttttgatg gttccactta
      301 gtccgacagg agtatattat gaatttgcaa cgttgaaacc tggtaattta gttttagagt
      361 ttgttaatcg tgctagagct gggccaattg ctgtgttggc taacggttat cgctttttcc
      421 gtggaggtct tcgtattaaa attttattta gaagtcaaga gggggctgat gttattatca
      481 gtgtagccca tattccgaat cggcattatg ttgattatcc tcaagaattt aaagctacta
      541 acactctggg ttatgctcca catggttatg ctttttattg ccagtcgaca cgtgttaatg
      601 aatgtatcga attggaaatt ccttactact tgaataccga ttttggtata ttggcacagc
      661 caaaatcttt taatgaaatt agtaataaat tgcattctac attaggtagt cttgcatttt
      721 ctttaatgtc tagagttaat accacaggtt tagatcttgg tattcaaata ttttatgcat
      781 ttgctgatga tatgcgtttt acctnnngtt tctctggggt atgttcaact ttacagatcc
      841 cggagagatc acctcgagct atcactgaag ggaaaccttc ttactcgact caactttcgc
      901 agagtagtga tgagttcgag gtggtagagc atcaattctt tggtatcgat actaagaaag
      961 agattgcaga gggaattacg cagggtgcag caaatgcagc ctctattttt gagaattcac
     1021 ttttgtgtgc tgttggtcgt gctggtgata acatgatgga gaaagtccat tttgttatag
     1081 aagaacttcg gaaagtatta ggatcagctt ttaatggtat taaacaaatt atgtgtacta
     1141 ttgtatctaa tttggtccat gttataacta atcccaaccg tcttactatt tgtactgctg
     1201 tgttttcaat tgtgtatgct gtgtttcctt ttatttctgt tggagcctct aagatttggt
     1261 ctgtttattg ttctttcttt aaacatgcta tggattctac caattctttt atttatgatg
     1321 gtgagattat accgtatggg caagttgcgg aacctcaatt tggatgttcg ggttctctag
     1381 agatgattga actttcaaag caatatctta ttctcttagc ttcgtgtatg ggatttaaaa
     1441 tgactcgttt agcaggtact attcctaatt ttttgggtta tgttcttatt aatcttccta
     1501 aattaaaatc tggagttcaa ggccttgttg attttttcca tgccaatatt cgaatgtttt
     1561 attcgagcat tgactggatt tctagaaaag tggctggtgt tggaattgag cactatatct
     1621 ataattaccc aaatgaactt aaggaatttt gcgctaatgc taatttgctt ttaaatccca
     1681 tgaatcttca acgtgttaga actgagcctg tccttcaacg ttctgttttt agaatggcta
     1741 ctcaaggtca gcaacttttg ttggctgaga gctcaaacac tgcttctagt agactttctc
     1801 ttcatattcg tgacttatgt gtaaaactta atcaattgca ggaaaattta gtcaatgact
     1861 gtttgagtcc tatggtaaag tatgatccat ttgttttaca acttaatggg ccacctggaa
     1921 ttggtaagag tgaactttat cagagtcttt gttataaatt gttagctgct attaattata
     1981 cttcttattc tgaacctatg tttacgcgga cgtctggtac acagtattgg aatggtgtta
     2041 atacccagcc ttgtgtgtac tatgacgatt ttttgttcgc tgattcaggc gagttagcaa
     2101 cagcttgcat ttctgagttt atgcaattga aatcttgtgc aacgtttaat ccgtctattg
     2161 cagagttaga gaataagaaa tttagatata gtccacttat ggttttgttg gctactaatc
     2221 aggctttctg ggatgttaca tttataaaga accataatgc cttacatcgt cgccgagacc
     2281 gtttgtttga agttagaatg aagaaagatt ggacaatggc tagagttaag gaagagtttg
     2341 ctaaaactgg agttaagact tatgatcact tagaatttgc tatgtggcca gatgttcttg
     2401 attcgagtaa aaaaccagag cgttggatga attatactga atttgaacat gaaattacta
     2461 caacttttag acaatatcat tcaacgcagc ttaaacttta taaggctaga cttaatgagt
     2521 tagatgaggc tattcctaaa gtagctgggt taaaatttga tgaaaatgtt gagcgagagg
     2581 tgttgaagtg gctagcggag caggagtgta agaccaatca tctgcttact gaggagtggc
     2641 gtattaaagt tcgagagcaa tgtagtactg ctacgaccac tttaaatggg cgtgatgacg
     2701 gaattgcaac cttgcttgca ggcttggctt cgaatgttga acctcaggct ctcgaaactg
     2761 atcctttgtt aaattctgat gtagaaagtg tttataatga ttcgagtgat cgttctgata
     2821 ctccttctga gttcagatgt aaacattggg ctgatttaac gttaaatcat gcctatgtgt
     2881 atttagaatt agaaaatgaa agtttttatc attcgatgac cgattctgaa gatattcctg
     2941 aatcttgcac ctcaaattgt tggttggttc atgagtctag tgagactttt agattaactt
     3001 acatcgaaaa atattatgct tctcatctta agggtcttgg tcctgatggt gtaatgtgtg
     3061 aactacagct taagacaata gctccttttg ctcgttccat tttttcgacc ccactcaatg
     3121 atgatattga gaaggcgttc agggatgaaa cgcgcaggaa gcgctattta gatagaattc
     3181 gctctgtttc ttggtcctct tgtttagata ctgctaagtc tattttgaag tggtttggga
     3241 ttttgtctgg ggttctacta tcagcttttg gcatgtattc ttttgttact gatatgttaa
     3301 atttgggtgg tggcagctct gcaccttcgg gttctggaga gattgtcact acccaggatc
     3361 cttggcatat tgatcatcat tatgctccat ctggcgataa tcgtgtagct agaaaagggc
     3421 ttcctaagaa ttggcaaaag caagccagaa ttcgatctaa tgtgttaaag atgaaatttg
     3481 cgcgccctga gtataatgat gttgatccta tgactacatt ccaaaatttg ctccagcgtt
     3541 ctgcatttga agcatggttg gaggttgatg gtttggagag gtatggtcag aaaggttttg
     3601 gaatttgtgg tagaattgca ataataacta aacattttat tgaagaattt caatatctca
     3661 aaaagaatga gaagaaggtc ttcttagttt ataaatgtaa aaatgttaga cttaggttta
     3721 agtatgaaga atgtaaattt acaatgttag cagagtcttc tttggctctt gttgaatttc
     3781 cgaaaactct taattgtttt agagatttaa gacatcatgt tatttctgta gatgatctcg
     3841 aatacatttc ttgtgaagga aaggtgttcg aggtgactca gggatcattc tttgtgcatt
     3901 ctaccgtatt taatactgaa gatagtattg aaatcgctgg ttctgaacat atttctcccc
     3961 agacacttca aatgtgttat tcttatgctt ttgctggacg tggtaaatgt ggtagtgttc
     4021 tttttgttct aaaacctgtt ccaaaaatta taggttttca tgttgctggt attgctaatc
     4081 gtaatttcgg ttatgcacag gcagttttcc gagaaatgtt tgaaggtctg attgcacctg
     4141 gactttctga gcctgctgtt gagcctcagg ctctagaaat agagcctaag attcagttgc
     4201 cggctaatgt ccagatattg aatgtgttac cgcctgagtc ttgtcctagt caacctaggc
     4261 attctcagat agtacccact cttatgtttg atcaggtcta tcagcatgta acggaacctg
     4321 ctgtgttgtc gatttatgat aagagagttg aaattaaccc tgatgttgat ccattagtta
     4381 aagctattca aactcatggt aaagttcctc tttcttttga atcagaaata cttcaagact
     4441 gcgtagatga tttaagtgat tttttaattt caacaacaaa accgatattg gcattttcag
     4501 aggagttatt gtctgaccag gttgtattcg gggggttacc tactggcgaa ggttttaaaa
     4561 aaatcaattt acaatcttct gagggttacc ctcttagttt atatcgccag tataatacat
     4621 ctgagttaga ttatttcctt gaggataagc gtcagaagcg gcaacctaag acaggaaaaa
     4681 attggctttt taaatatact tctggagtaa ctggagtagt tctagaagaa attcatccag
     4741 aattaaaaga gcttatgatt cataatgata agctccgtaa atcaggtaat attcccgcca
     4801 cagtttttgt tgatactctt aaagattcgc gtgttcttcc agagaaaatt aaacaaggta
     4861 aaacacggat gttttcaata agccctgttg aatttacgtg ggtagttaga aaatattttg
     4921 gtgtttttca agctgcttat caacacgcaa gaattgataa tggtacagct attggtatta
     4981 atgttaatag tttagaatgg acaatgatgg ttagagcatt gttgtctaag ggatcaaatt
     5041 ttgtggtggg ggattataaa gcctttggtg atactttgca gcgagatgtt atgtttgggg
     5101 cttttcaggc catttgtaat tggtatttac attattttaa ttctagttca gaaattcaat
     5161 cttatcgatc tattttaata gaggagttat ttaatgctat tcatttggca tctaatgtat
     5221 tatatcgcat gttttgcggg atcccttctg gattcgcatt aacagtagaa ataaatgatt
     5281 tagttaatca attatacatg cgatattgtt ggaaaaaatg cgtggatcgt ccccttactg
     5341 aataccatcg ttgtgttaaa gttatcacct atggtgatga tttaattctt tcagttaatc
     5401 ctcagtatgt agagaaattt aattttagat ctattcaaca gtgcttggct aattatgaga
     5461 ttgattttca acctgctgct aaggatggtt ccgtttatga tgtgttgtct ttgggagagg
     5521 ttacattttt aaaatctcat attgttccac atccatctag acccggatta tttttggcaa
     5581 aattgcccct agaatcggct ttggatacat tgaactggca aattaaaagt aatgataaag
     5641 tttctattct gtacgaaaat tctcgtgcag ctttaaataa tctctttggt catggtcctg
     5701 ctgtttataa ggactggcga aagaagatta taatttggtt tagtactgcg gttcaagatg
     5761 gtctactgcc gtctcgggac ggttttgtcc atttaaagac gtggagggaa gttgatgagg
     5821 aaatcttttc aaagtagttt ttcttttctt tctttcggct cctatttctt ttttcttttc
     5881 ttcacagatc gaatgttttt ggtcataatt gatttattgt gattgtctgt gttgttttct
     5941 tatatgttta ttcgtgcata agaaaataca aaaaaaaaa
//
LOCUS       IricIV-3                9242 bp    mRNA    linear   VRL 30-JAN-2020
DEFINITION  complete genome of an Iflavirus (Picornavirales), from a tick
            transcriptome (GIDG01012278.1 TSA: Ixodes ricinus c75599_g3_i1,
            transcribed RNA sequence).
ACCESSION   IricIV-3
VERSION
KEYWORDS    .
SOURCE      Iflavirus
  ORGANISM  Iflavirus
            Viruses; Riboviria; Picornavirales; Iflaviridae.
REFERENCE   1  (bases 1 to 9242)
  AUTHORS   Rispe,C., Daveu,R., Plantard,O., Hervet,C., Sassera,D., Jex,A. and
            Aury,J.-M.
  TITLE     Sequence diversity and evolution of an iflavirus associated with
            ticks
  JOURNAL   unpublished
REFERENCE   2  (bases 1 to 9242)
  AUTHORS   Rispe,C.
  TITLE     Direct Submission
  JOURNAL   Submitted (30-JAN-2020) BIOEPAR, INRAE, Oniris, Atlanpole, La
            Chantrerie, Nantes, 44307, France
COMMENT     Bankit Comment: ALT EMAIL:claude.rispe@oniris-nantes.fr
            Bankit Comment: TOTAL # OF SEQS:2
            Bankit Comment: TPA Submission:true
            Bankit Comment: TPA EVIDENCE:Search of sequences of a group of
            iflavirus associated to ticks, by surveying de novo transcriptome
            assemblies available from TSA, using the BBD75427.1 (iflavirus from
            Ixodes scapularis cell line ISE6) accession as a query
            
            ##Assembly-Data-START##
            Assembly Method       :: Trinity v. v2.1.1
            Sequencing Technology :: Illumina
            ##Assembly-Data-END##
FEATURES             Location/Qualifiers
     source          1..9242
                     /organism="Iflavirus"
                     /mol_type="mRNA"
                     /isolate="Multiisolate"
                     /host="Ixodes ricinus"
                     /db_xref="taxon:232799"
                     /country="Czech Republic"
                     /collection_date="2019"
                     /collected_by="P.Vechtova"
     CDS             131..9106
                     /note="IricIV-3 complete genome"
                     /codon_start=1
                     /product="IricIV-3"
                     /translation="MYSKMQKKAAAAVKQQVGASWRVTLQEIERGVEYDLIYFSFSFV
                     SCRWVEQFTQTVRAATRRSLAYKIGDLLAKSFRELLKEEFPEDVALLRRRAARSVGGL
                     KPFNFNVDLSQVIWQVRNLQVADLVPQVVGGVKIELRETAQRVSEAFSYVLRHQMLRW
                     SIKKIDSGFESRMSTWLRSQVERKERELLRKRQRASAYQKRRSTIGRQAAEHRQELQQ
                     QARQRFAARMQERLQKKEQKKVRRQEKVRERDSCPRVPLSRQARELLYEKYDALLTEL
                     RERRCSKCRRFVWPRSDVLRKPVSSFWRRIVALQAHWRRRVLVRRLLALNALVNLSVL
                     SYMSKYSFDANRAIGWRSQSQCNRRRRERRATSRLASRLCYIPPDFQVLPPLIEHQAG
                     EEDPLNMDPVAETTQARSSNVVVIDQGAVSTVVAQPPICYDSLVSEGREQQITSQLAN
                     RFAMFDTFTWESTSNQGTLLKYYDIPYDLCRRPFADSPNFLMLKKWTYWHFDLDFRIQ
                     VNANRFQVGQLLVAWNYDMTSDRRRAGRLYEAAQAPHAIISAPSNNVVELKIPFKYKF
                     PYWSVDENLTIARSTVRVNIYVLNGLTVSTGVASSCHASVLLRLNNVRVSGMRRQTLG
                     LHLEHQMFSMLVKQAEGLLRNVLADSNRDNPTNPTAHPVMIPYTSHSWSIGTNQVEHL
                     NPLRLDPLGVTPHCEITDEMKVGFITRQFGFVGSFDWQTTDPSERYLKSYLVMPMNIA
                     NLQVRYRSDVTQCHLSIYESTPLAVVSSLFSYWRGSIEFRFDFVASAFHTGRLAFCFV
                     PGGVKTSSYSNSLQSYVQYFDLQTDTSFTFICPYVSNKTWCSMLGPDAVFPATEDNSE
                     VIGKLYVYVVNPLVTIDNVSPVVKINTYIRAGVDFQLAVPSFPVLYPETLNYEYIPVD
                     DNIMVKTSYYPVYSGNWRNWFGSRKIILRYGAVSDHISQFNPVYPNNIIFKSKDKVKV
                     YQDVKKERFVECQYFARADTGDGYMYLTPFETFTVAQQYVRDPSRETYLLNYYVDGDW
                     AWQAGQTLSPVSEPEIEAQAGDERTAAHEPCGFGIRSNLTAMVSFNEDFSDLKTLCRR
                     YQLYFDASVRLTSKLAFGETFLMVPLNPTGVYYNFAILKPGNLVLEFVNRARAGPMAV
                     LANGFRFFRGGLRVKILFRSQDAFDVILSVAHIPNRYYGDSPSEFKAVNTLGYSPHGY
                     AYYCQSSKVNECMELEIPYYLNTDFGILSESAKLEADSDKLHSTLGNLAFSLMSRVES
                     ANTLDLGIQIFVAFADDMRFSSFQGFSGVCSTLQIPNRTPRAALTGVKTRNSTKLSQS
                     SDDFDLLEIEHQFNPLGNVKKDIAEGIAEGANAAASTIHDSITSSLSKVSDTVMDKVS
                     YVLEKLRDILGAAFSGIRQLMGTIVSNLIHVITNPNRITLLTAIFTITYAIFPFLTPV
                     MSGLWKVYSSYLRWSVSKVDSLQKVLYPGAEIIPYTEEQRQFWPWAGQIDEAGIEPQM
                     GPLSSSEVANLGKQYLTLIASCLGFKMTRMKGNVPNFLGYVMINLPRLKQSVQGLVEF
                     FQANIQMVYASIDWVTRKMSGVGIDHYIYSYPDELKEFCANANLLLNPLNLQRIRTEP
                     VLQRTVFRMATRAQQILVSESSNVSSSRLSLHIRDLCTKLTQLQENLVNDCLSPMVKY
                     DPFVLQINGPPGIGKSELCQSLCLKLLDAIQYKSFSEPMFTRTSGTQYWNGVNTQPCV
                     YYDDFLFADAGDLATSCISEFMQLKSCATFNPSIAELENKKFRYSPLIVMLATNQAFW
                     NVTFIKNRNALHRRRDRLFEVRLKQGWTMEKVKAEFAKTGKKTYDHLEFALYANVLDE
                     NQNPERFVDYETFEHEVTSFFRQYHTSQLKLYKARLAELDAHIPHIPGLAFDEGVERE
                     VLRWLAERECANNDLVTEEWRKRVREDCSTANTTLNGRDPGISELLSSLVDSVSTAKD
                     SVRMSEIMPEVGDLQPILSCDDPQLQFLDASDREDTPHDWRCVHHEELTLSHCYVYIE
                     DEGKAIYHIIGGTPFDEVPDDCSSNCWLTHDSSLRFRLAYVEKYYQELTLVELTEEER
                     NRQLPPWARPMFTPSLKTDIEKAVADEPRRKRYLARLSGFSWSSCMEKAKTILKWFGV
                     LASVMLSAFGAFSFIRDMIGLARGSSGEDVEPTTVDPWHIDHHYAPSGDVRVARKGLP
                     KNWQKQAKIRANVLKLKFARPEYNDIDPLTSFQALLQKSCFEALLEVDGQDRFGQKGF
                     GLCGRIAIITKHFIEKFQYLEQSGQKVFFIFKRERTRLRFRYTDLKFTMLDESSLALV
                     EFSKTMNSFRDLRHHIVSVDDLEYLSCEGRVFEVSQGSFFVHPVVFSTEESIDIMAAE
                     NISAQTLQMCYSYSFGGRGKCGSVLFVLKPTPKIIGFHVAGISERNFGYSQAVFKEMF
                     DGLTVAPIAEPATEHQAKEIEPKIELPPNTQFVGCLSPESCPSQPRHSQIVRSLMFDE
                     VFPHVTEPAVLSVHDRRVEIDPNVDPLVKAIQTHGKVPLTFHRGVLQECVDDLTDYLI
                     ATTKPILAFREELLSDQVIFGGLPTGEGFKKLNLQSSEGFPLSLFRQYNTEECNYYLQ
                     DKRAKNQGKSGKNWLFKYSTTEKGVVLEEIHPELRSLIDHNHKLRSNGEIPATIFVDT
                     LKDSRVLPEKIKMGKTRMFSISPVEFTWAIRKYFGVFQAAYQNARIDNGTAIGINVNS
                     LEWTHLARSLLAKGNNFVVGDYKAFGDTLQRDVMEGAFSAIFIWYEHYFDSVANDYRK
                     VLMEELFNVTHLATNVMYKMFCGIPSGFALTVEINDLVNQLYMRYCWKMCAKASMADY
                     HHFVKTVTYGDDLIMSVNDEFKDRFNFKAIQKCLAEYEIDFQPAAKDGSVYETLSITE
                     VTFLKSKFVIHPFRRTLFLAQLPLESALDTLNWQMKGNDKISVVFENSRAALNNLYGH
                     GPKVYNEWRHKLIVWFGDAAKLGILPKRDCFVHLKTWREMDGEIFGN"
BASE COUNT     2454 a   1510 c   2123 g   3155 t
ORIGIN      
        1 aagaatagta agatttttct taagcgacct tcggagttta ttaagggtct agaacggtaa
       61 cgcagttcat cccccttagt tttcgttttg ttttctctga agtttttcta tttttaagaa
      121 gtttctcgct atgtactcta agatgcagaa gaaagctgct gctgcagtga agcagcaggt
      181 aggtgcctct tggagagtta ctctccagga gattgagcgt ggggtcgagt atgacctcat
      241 ttatttttct ttttcttttg tttcttgtcg ttgggtggag caattcactc aaactgttcg
      301 agcggctaca cgtcgctcct tggcctacaa gattggcgac ttgttggcca agagctttcg
      361 agagctcctc aaggaggaat ttcctgagga cgttgccctc cttcgtcgga gagcagctcg
      421 cagtgttggg gggctaaagc ccttcaattt caacgtggac ttaagccagg ttatctggca
      481 agtgcgcaac cttcaggttg cagatttggt tcctcaagtc gttggaggtg tcaaaattga
      541 gcttcgagaa acagcccaac gtgtttccga agccttttct tacgttctgc gtcatcagat
      601 gctccgctgg agcatcaaga agatcgactc tgggtttgag tcgaggatgt ccacctggct
      661 ccgcagccag gtggaacgga aggaacgtga gttgctgagg aaacgtcaac gagcctcagc
      721 atatcagaag agacgctcga ccattgggcg tcaagctgca gagcaccgtc aagagctgca
      781 gcagcaggca cgtcaacgct ttgctgctcg aatgcaggag cgccttcaaa agaaagaaca
      841 gaagaaggtg cgacgtcaag agaaggtgag agagagggat tcctgtccaa gagtccctct
      901 cagccgacag gctagggagc tgttgtacga gaagtacgac gctctcctta ccgaacttcg
      961 tgagcgacgt tgttcgaagt gtaggcgttt cgtgtggcct aggagcgatg tgctccgaaa
     1021 gcctgtgtct tcgttttggc gtcgtattgt tgccttgcaa gcgcattggc gtcgacgtgt
     1081 gttggttaga cgtttgttgg ctttgaatgc tttagttaat ttgagtgttt tgtcttatat
     1141 gagtaagtat agttttgacg ccaatcgtgc gattggttgg cgttctcaga gtcaatgtaa
     1201 tcgtagacga cgagagagaa gagcaacttc tcgtctagcg tcgcgtttgt gttacatacc
     1261 tccagatttt caagtattgc ccccgctgat tgagcatcaa gcaggagagg aagatccgtt
     1321 gaatatggac cctgttgcag aaaccacgca agcgcgttca tctaatgtag tggttattga
     1381 tcagggtgca gtttcaactg ttgtggctca acctcctatt tgctatgatt ctcttgttag
     1441 cgagggccgt gagcaacaaa taactagtca attagctaat cgttttgcta tgtttgatac
     1501 atttacttgg gagtctactt ctaatcaggg tactttgtta aagtattatg atataccgta
     1561 tgatttgtgt agacgaccat ttgctgattc acctaatttc ttaatgctta aaaagtggac
     1621 gtattggcat tttgatttag attttagaat tcaggtgaat gccaataggt ttcaagtggg
     1681 ccagttatta gttgcttgga attatgatat gacgagtgat cgtcgtagag caggaagact
     1741 ttatgaggcg gctcaagctc ctcatgccat tatttctgct cctagtaata atgttgtaga
     1801 attaaaaatt ccgtttaaat ataagtttcc gtattggagt gtggatgaaa atttgactat
     1861 cgctcgtagt actgtaagag ttaatattta tgtattgaat ggtttaactg tatctacggg
     1921 agtggctagt tcatgtcatg cttctgtttt attgcgtttg aataatgttc gtgtctcagg
     1981 aatgagacgt cagaccttag gccttcattt agaacatcag atgtttagta tgttagttaa
     2041 gcaggctgaa ggcttattgc gtaatgtgtt ggcagattct aatcgtgata atcctactaa
     2101 tccaactgct catcctgtta tgatccctta cacttctcat tcttggagta ttgggacgaa
     2161 tcaggttgag catttgaatc ctttgcgttt agatccatta ggtgttacac cacattgtga
     2221 aattacggat gaaatgaagg ttggatttat aactcgtcaa tttggttttg tcggatcttt
     2281 tgattggcaa actacagatc cttcagaaag gtatttgaaa tcatatcttg ttatgcctat
     2341 gaatatcgca aatttacagg ttaggtatcg gtctgatgta acacagtgtc atttatctat
     2401 atatgagtct acaccgttag ctgtagtgtc cagtttgttt agctattggc gtggaagtat
     2461 agagtttaga tttgattttg tagcttcagc cttccatacg ggccgattgg ccttttgttt
     2521 tgttccggga ggagttaaaa cctcttctta ttcgaatagt cttcagtcat atgtgcagta
     2581 ttttgatctt caaactgata caagttttac atttatctgt ccatatgtta gtaataaaac
     2641 gtggtgtagt atgttaggtc ctgatgctgt ttttcctgca acagaggata attctgaagt
     2701 tatagggaag ttgtatgtgt atgttgttaa ccctcttgtt actattgaca atgttagtcc
     2761 tgttgttaag ataaatacat atattcgagc tggagttgat ttccaattgg ctgttcctag
     2821 ttttccagtg ctttatccag agactttaaa ttacgagtat attcctgttg atgataacat
     2881 tatggttaag accagttatt atccagtata ctcgggtaat tggcgaaatt ggttcggtag
     2941 tcggaaaatt atattgagat atggtgcagt ttccgatcat atctctcaat ttaatcctgt
     3001 ttatcccaat aacattattt ttaagagtaa agataaggtt aaggtttatc aggatgtaaa
     3061 gaaagaaaga tttgtggaat gtcagtattt tgctagagct gatactggcg acggttatat
     3121 gtatcttaca ccttttgaaa catttactgt agctcagcag tacgttagag atccatctag
     3181 agaaacgtat ttgctaaatt attatgttga cggggattgg gcttggcagg cgggtcagac
     3241 gctaagtccg gtctctgaac ccgagattga agctcaggct ggagatgaaa ggacagcagc
     3301 tcatgaacct tgcggttttg gcattcgtag taatttaacg gcaatggtta gttttaatga
     3361 agacttttca gatttaaaaa ctctttgtag gcgttaccaa ttgtattttg atgccagtgt
     3421 tcgtcttact tcaaaattag cttttgggga aacttttttg atggtgccgt tgaatccaac
     3481 aggggtctac tataactttg ctatcttgaa acctggaaat ttagtacttg aatttgttaa
     3541 tcgtgctcgg gctggaccta tggctgtgtt ggctaatggg tttagatttt tccgcggtgg
     3601 cttgcgtgtg aagattttgt tccgtagcca agacgctttt gatgttattt taagtgtagc
     3661 tcatattcct aataggtact acggtgatag tccatcagag tttaaggctg taaatacttt
     3721 aggttattca cctcatgggt atgcctatta ttgtcaatca tccaaagtta atgagtgtat
     3781 ggagttggaa attccttatt atcttaatac tgattttgga atacttagtg aatcggctaa
     3841 gttagaggcc gatagtgata aattacattc tactttgggt aatttagctt tttcgcttat
     3901 gtctcgtgtt gaatctgcta atactttgga tttgggtatc caaatttttg tagcttttgc
     3961 agacgatatg cgtttttcat cttttcaagg tttttcaggc gtttgttcta ctctgcaaat
     4021 cccaaatcga acgccgcgtg cggctctcac tggagttaaa actcgtaact cgacaaaact
     4081 ttcgcagagc agtgatgatt tcgatttgtt agagatagaa catcaattta atcctctagg
     4141 taatgtaaaa aaggacattg cagaaggtat tgcagaagga gcaaatgccg ctgctagtac
     4201 tattcatgat tctataactt catctcttag taaagtgagt gatacagtaa tggataaggt
     4261 gtcttatgtt ttagagaaac tgcgtgacat tttgggggca gctttttctg gcattaggca
     4321 gttaatgggt actattgttt cgaatcttat tcatgtcatt actaacccca atcgtataac
     4381 cttattgact gctattttta ctattacata tgctattttc cccttcctta cccctgttat
     4441 gtctggtctt tggaaagttt atagttctta tttacgttgg tccgtgagta aagtggattc
     4501 gttgcagaag gtactgtacc cgggagccga gattatacct tatactgaag agcaaaggca
     4561 attttggccg tgggcaggac agattgatga agctggaata gagcctcaaa tgggaccttt
     4621 atctagcagt gaagttgcaa atttaggtaa gcagtatcta acattaatag cttcttgtct
     4681 tggttttaaa atgactagaa tgaagggtaa tgtgcctaat tttcttggtt atgttatgat
     4741 taatttgccc cgattaaagc agagtgtaca gggtcttgta gaattctttc aagctaatat
     4801 tcaaatggtc tatgctagta tagactgggt aactcgaaaa atgtctggtg ttgggataga
     4861 tcattatatt tattcatatc ccgatgagtt aaaagaattt tgtgctaatg cgaatttgtt
     4921 gttgaatcct cttaatttgc aacgcattag gacagagccc gtgcttcagc ggacggtgtt
     4981 taggatggct acccgtgctc aacaaatttt agtgtctgag tcttcaaatg tgtcgtctag
     5041 tcgtttgtct ttgcatattc gagatttgtg tactaagtta actcagcttc aggagaatct
     5101 tgtgaatgat tgtttaagtc ctatggttaa atatgatccc tttgttttgc agatcaatgg
     5161 accccctgga ataggaaaga gcgagttgtg tcaaagttta tgtctgaaac ttttggatgc
     5221 tatacagtat aaatcctttt ccgaaccgat gtttacgaga acttcgggaa ctcagtattg
     5281 gaatggggtt aatactcaac cttgtgtata ttatgacgat tttctttttg ccgatgcagg
     5341 tgatttggct acttcttgta tttctgaatt tatgcaattg aagtcatgtg caacttttaa
     5401 tccatctata gcagagctag aaaacaaaaa gtttagatat agtcctctta ttgttatgtt
     5461 agcgactaat caggcttttt ggaatgtcac ttttataaag aatagaaatg ctttgcatcg
     5521 tcgtcgtgat cgtctttttg aggttcgact taaacagggt tggaccatgg agaaggtgaa
     5581 agctgaattt gctaaaactg gcaagaagac atatgatcat ttagagtttg ctctatatgc
     5641 taatgtttta gatgagaatc aaaatcccga acgtttcgtt gactacgaaa cgtttgaaca
     5701 tgaagtaact tctttcttta ggcagtatca tacaagtcag ctgaaattgt ataaagctag
     5761 gcttgctgaa ttggatgctc atattcctca cattccaggt ttggccttcg acgaaggtgt
     5821 cgagagagag gttttgcgtt ggcttgctga aagagagtgt gcaaataatg atttagttac
     5881 agaagaatgg cgtaaacgtg ttcgtgaaga ttgtagtaca gctaacacaa ctttgaatgg
     5941 tcgtgatcct ggtatttctg aacttctttc gtctctcgtt gatagtgttt ctactgcaaa
     6001 agatagtgtg cgaatgagtg aaattatgcc tgaagttgga gaccttcagc ctatcttgag
     6061 ttgtgatgat cctcagttgc agtttttgga tgcatctgat cgagaagaca cacctcatga
     6121 ttggcgatgt gtgcatcatg aagagttaac tttgtcccat tgttatgtgt atatagaaga
     6181 tgagggaaag gctatttacc atattatagg aggtactccc ttcgatgaag tgcctgatga
     6241 ttgttcgtcc aattgttggt taactcatga ttctagttta aggtttaggt tagcttatgt
     6301 agaaaagtat tatcaggaat taacattagt ggaattgact gaagaagaac gtaatcgtca
     6361 actgccccct tgggctcgtc caatgtttac tccttctttg aagactgata ttgaaaaagc
     6421 tgtagcggat gaaccgcgac gtaagcgtta tttagctaga ttatctgggt tttcgtggtc
     6481 ttcttgtatg gaaaaagcaa agacaattct taaatggttt ggtgttttgg ccagtgttat
     6541 gttatccgct tttggtgctt tttcatttat tcgggatatg attggtctag cgaggggttc
     6601 aagtggagaa gatgttgaac ctaccactgt agatccatgg catatcgatc atcactatgc
     6661 tccatcaggt gatgttcgtg tagctcgaaa aggacttcca aaaaattggc aaaagcaggc
     6721 caaaattcgc gctaatgtat taaagttgaa atttgctcgt ccggagtata acgatattga
     6781 tccgttaact tcctttcagg ctttattgca aaaatcttgc tttgaggctt tattggaggt
     6841 tgatggtcaa gatcgatttg gtcagaaagg tttcggctta tgtggtagga ttgctataat
     6901 aaccaaacat tttatagaga aattccaata tttagaacaa tctggtcaga aagttttctt
     6961 tatttttaaa cgtgagcgta ctcgtcttcg ttttagatat acagatttaa aatttactat
     7021 gttggatgaa tcatcgttag cacttgtaga attttccaag actatgaata gttttagaga
     7081 tcttcgtcat catattgtat cagtagatga tttggagtat ttgtcttgcg aaggtcgagt
     7141 ttttgaggtg tcgcagggat cattttttgt tcaccctgta gtttttagta ctgaagaaag
     7201 tattgatatt atggcagcag aaaatatatc agcccagact ttgcaaatgt gttattcgta
     7261 tagttttgga gggcgtggta aatgtggtag tgtattgttt gtgttaaagc cgacgcctaa
     7321 aataataggt tttcatgttg ccggtatttc cgaaagaaat tttggttatt ctcaagctgt
     7381 gtttaaagag atgttcgatg gtttgactgt ggcgcctatt gctgaaccag ctactgaaca
     7441 tcaggctaag gagatagagc ccaagattga attaccacct aatactcaat ttgtgggttg
     7501 tttgtctcct gagtcttgtc caagtcaacc tcgtcattct caaatagtgc gttctttaat
     7561 gtttgatgaa gtctttccgc atgttactga acctgctgta ttgtctgttc atgatcgtag
     7621 agtagaaata gatccaaatg tagacccttt agttaaggct atacagactc atggtaaagt
     7681 gcctttaacg tttcatcgtg gagtgttgca ggagtgtgtc gatgatctca ctgattattt
     7741 gatagctact actaaaccga ttttagcttt tagagaggaa ctactatctg atcaggtaat
     7801 ttttgggggt ttaccaactg gagagggttt taaaaaatta aatttacagt cttcggaggg
     7861 ttttcctctt agcttattta ggcagtataa tactgaagaa tgtaattatt atctgcagga
     7921 taagcgtgca aaaaatcaag ggaagtcagg gaagaattgg ctatttaaat atagtaccac
     7981 tgagaaaggg gtggtactgg aagagattca tcctgaactc cgaagtctta tagatcataa
     8041 tcataaatta cgatcaaatg gcgaaattcc tgcgactatt tttgtagata ctcttaagga
     8101 ttcgcgtgta ttaccggaga aaataaaaat gggaaagact cgaatgtttt ccattagccc
     8161 agtagaattt acttgggcga ttcgaaaata ttttggtgtc tttcaagccg cgtatcagaa
     8221 tgctagaata gataatggaa cggcgatagg tataaatgtt aatagcttag aatggactca
     8281 tcttgcccgt tcgttattgg ctaaaggtaa taattttgtc gttggtgact ataaggcttt
     8341 tggtgatact ttgcaacgcg atgtgatgga aggtgctttt tctgccattt ttatatggta
     8401 tgaacattat tttgacagtg tagcgaatga ttatagaaaa gttttaatgg aggaattgtt
     8461 taatgtcacc catttagcaa ctaatgtcat gtataaaatg ttttgtggaa ttccttctgg
     8521 ctttgcatta actgttgaga ttaatgattt agtcaatcag ctatatatgc gatattgttg
     8581 gaaaatgtgt gcaaaagcat ctatggctga ttatcatcat tttgttaaga cagttactta
     8641 tggtgatgac ttgataatgt ctgtaaacga tgagtttaag gatagattta actttaaagc
     8701 tatacagaag tgtttagcgg agtatgagat agattttcaa ccggctgcta aagacggctc
     8761 agtttatgag acattgtcaa tcaccgaggt gactttctta aagtcgaaat ttgttattca
     8821 cccttttaga agaactctgt ttttggctca attaccctta gaatctgctt tagatacctt
     8881 gaattggcaa atgaaaggta atgataagat ctcagttgtt tttgagaatt ctcgtgccgc
     8941 gttaaataat ttgtatgggc atggtcctaa ggtttataat gagtggcgtc acaaacttat
     9001 tgtgtggttt ggtgatgccg caaaattggg tattcttccg aagcgtgatt gttttgtaca
     9061 tcttaagaca tggagagaaa tggatgggga aatttttgga aattagtctc cctcccttcc
     9121 tacgattgtc ttttgtgttg gtttcttttt gtgtctaaat cgtgagtttt gttacagtac
     9181 tgttttgtgc ttgtttaatt tagacatttt ttcttttcta tgttttttcg tgcataagaa
     9241 aa
//
LOCUS       HdromIV                 9679 bp    mRNA    linear   VRL 30-JAN-2020
DEFINITION  complete genome of an Iflavirus (Picornavirales), from a tick
            transcriptome (Hyalomma dromaderii, accession GFGI01130703.1
            transcribed RNA sequence) with a tentative frameshift correction.
ACCESSION   HdromIV
VERSION
KEYWORDS    .
SOURCE      Iflavirus
  ORGANISM  Iflavirus
            Viruses; Riboviria; Picornavirales; Iflaviridae.
REFERENCE   1  (bases 1 to 9679)
  AUTHORS   Rispe,C., Daveu,R., Plantard,O., Hervet,C., Sassera,D., Jex,A. and
            Aury,J.-M.
  TITLE     Sequence diversity and evolution of an iflavirus associated with
            ticks
  JOURNAL   unpublished
REFERENCE   2  (bases 1 to 9679)
  AUTHORS   Rispe,C.
  TITLE     Direct Submission
  JOURNAL   Submitted (30-JAN-2020) BIOEPAR, INRAE, Oniris, Atlanpole, La
            Chantrerie, Nantes, 44307, France
COMMENT     Bankit Comment: ALT EMAIL:claude.rispe@oniris-nantes.fr
            Bankit Comment: TOTAL # OF SEQS:2
            Bankit Comment: TPA Submission:true
            Bankit Comment: TPA EVIDENCE:Search of sequences of a group of
            iflavirus associated to ticks, by surveying de novo transcriptome
            assemblies available from TSA, using the BBD75427.1 (iflavirus from
            Ixodes scapularis cell line ISE6) accession as a query
            
            ##Assembly-Data-START##
            Assembly Method       :: Trinity v. v2.1.1
            Sequencing Technology :: Illumina
            ##Assembly-Data-END##
FEATURES             Location/Qualifiers
     source          1..9679
                     /organism="Iflavirus"
                     /mol_type="mRNA"
                     /isolate="Adult camel"
                     /host="Hyalomma dromaderii"
                     /db_xref="taxon:232799"
                     /country="Tunisia: Douz"
                     /collection_date="2014"
                     /collected_by="C.Bensaoud"
     CDS             241..9531
                     /note="HdromIV complete genome"
                     /codon_start=1
                     /product="HdromIV"
                     /translation="MSFFFAFADEIGVDGAKLAQFNAIIGDAGQQCPVLIKIEQEEWP
                     EPSKEKISKRKQRKERAARTPKPLPDHVVERLEKKKNLFLIKQQRIVRKIARVQERDV
                     GPALFFDFQSTLVPNRFNLLVKIFNFAKGEYVTLQEVPLVGTRFMIAEAAKKKICEFS
                     CTYFHKYFKKMQIGALRRFFQHRGEFTRRTFHCDFSSLRNFYFFNGFQDLWQDLETKM
                     RFNLTTICREVEDRLCIYLTRVGILRYSLKKQENSYFHSLRFFLKKKIENEVRRLLQE
                     EQKKKIFSKIQNSFVDAERLRRAARNERVRGALAECEMQKKKNLIEYQKKLFKIEFNE
                     PIFYYIPCSKEWRAKLAAKLKALLCAFKEERLEGASPLKNWEKKKKIFSYDFKDKTKI
                     QVLPPGCVVHQMDSETNVDPVVSPTIDRSSNVVTIDQGAVSKVEVQTPVSYLTQSAEG
                     SQRSIMSELVERWVPFDQFKWSESDTVGTKIKGYSLPKDLFVNLSEDAPNFIALKKFS
                     YWAFDMHFRVQINANRYQVGQLIVAWNYSTGGRVLENVAQAIQAPHHKINAPGNNVLE
                     LVIPYKFCFPYWHISNVLESLPLVQMSIFVNSALSLPDATMNSCNVFIQVKLENAKLA
                     GMRRNNDYPNHQMMRMLLKGAESVLRYVNSDANRDNPTDVSSATHVVPYSAHSWCIGD
                     NATQVANVLRLDAIATTPHFDGEDEMKISFVVSHFGGLVNKKWSTNDAFKKQILKFPV
                     APFHTRDVRTKYSGVSRQLGEYCLTPVGRIASMFAYWRGSLEFRFDFIASMFHTGRVA
                     VIFVPIKSSDDYEKDSQSYVEYFDLQDNTSFTFICPYISNVPWYPAQDPSTRFPAREP
                     PKIGDIVMYVANPLIAITGVSDDVTIITYVRGGKDFEVAVPVFPSSFPSLIGTSYHPS
                     PSTISPKRGYYPVYSGSWHLFPNKVFLRYGTVSDHVVQWDSGDFKAIYYADDPALIWD
                     YDSKGRKQLSQYRYFARAKISGQEAYIYMIPFKNYDEAKLYADNPQIDFATDFVDSTD
                     YFWKLGTALEPIVVAHQGVGDATISTLATTPGISSSCSAMQFFNESFIDLKSLLRRYF
                     LYCDVSVLISKENPYGGVFYVVPIIPAGLQFNYKTIPKNNKSVEFQSRIRGGPIANVA
                     DGYRFFRGGMRAKIIFRNKNGKDIFLQVTHVPDQLPYVEPTPVTPKSTLDFIGNGYAY
                     YSQSSRINECIEIEIPYYLNCDYGLLAHPKEVMGNYKDRCSLGYLAFSTLSRLEEDYD
                     LTMQVFLSFADDMRFSSFQGFRNASTAFGLPLEDTKDETLELSKSRSRVNSDGFEELR
                     LESVRISHQMERIKEKFKQGFDYIGDSFSERFRAAGEDVGEGWASRLSATASQISGDV
                     MEKIREVLNLIENTASKYFSIGKSFFFTIVTQLAHLLVNPNFMTMIICIATIWASFLP
                     NDTNYELFNTFVNYLKRPEVLIMLGWVAGVNGGCFVAEKHIRASHQFDPVTWVDFTAA
                     VVTAIATFLGYKVKRDQLASCPNFMKYLITHIKEISLTAAGVVSFLKLNVKVFGNIID
                     WVMQRFAGVGIDAFCLTDNARLKAWIKVAQSLTNPLNKQYIFLEETYQQQVHAMVSVG
                     QEYVAAGCSRAESTVLMQYIRELLGKLIKLQDELIDNCYCSNARFVPFVVQLTGPPGI
                     GKSELYTELGITLLESVNYICAGDPVFIKCSGPAYWNGVRNQPILLYDDFLFMKGEAA
                     AAQIMEFQQIKSPATFNPNIAELEMKKLKYNPMIVCLASNAAYWNNLPEVRDHVALHR
                     RRDVLYECRLKEGVSMEEVRAGFVERGYKTYDHLEFRQNLNVIEDDGQKGPWMSYASF
                     RDDLIAKWKSYYTSELGMYRNRLKDSLRLKFQDKMDIEVEPLDIIFKTNLMDKVDKLP
                     REAERKSFASWVRERVDNSTMTVLGKPEELRRVEDMVNGLHPKLTRLGQIRTPVAEEV
                     EKKNFTAIERLRAEKILKAVDEVGEDMKYYFDLEAFSQQPTDRDECIRLTREYIAKER
                     AKHEMAWGDPEPGCSSKPDALDFLPVDSESDDDQEYGSAESQQLISGDLPSSAFLKSR
                     RKQRYPSEDKKDKHLFKLLIDYPQYRFCCVHEAFFNDSWFYTKDHERGYCYVNFNKMA
                     MMPEICAGDCFFKRPEYELIRHEWFKNKYELDARIGVLPDVSMVPQWAHKWLPADHLL
                     KGMAPTAVTVMIDQGATRAESFLKRIGKLAWWRWTKKILKWAGILSTAFLAIFGTYAG
                     VTKLLDYVKGDSVDPTEAPVMTTTADPWHEYAPSGDIRTGRQPSRFRQKLVAQGRNIQ
                     KKFNLHQYDEKTPLYNLEALLMRNSFEVCLEINGIRKFRQKGLGICARKAFTTKHFYE
                     EFANQREKEGDKNVSLVYEKDGLHLSFPFSQLKFYLEDSSSLGIIEFPVTLNCFRDIR
                     KHIVSEAELGYLGRHGKFYCYQEGKHLFHDIAFDECEDLEIAGTESVSDQVLPAVYKY
                     RISGPGKCGSVLYTRSNIPRIIGIHVAGIDGGIFGFAQPVIQETFADLSGISSTEPKG
                     VHEFEEIPSLISPPQGVELIGTVSKEDAVAIPTKTQIVPSLMYDQISPHVTEPAVLKK
                     NDPRCLVDPEIDPVVKAIQTHGLRPDAFDIEVLERCVDDMSDYIISTTPRNYLLLDDV
                     LPDQIVFGGLPGGNIKKINLNASEGFPLSKIRTRREEPYFYFQEKKKTLGLPLKGKHW
                     LFDFVETQDGLELVEIHPILKDLINSNMSLRINGVLPDTVFVDVLKDARVPFDKIQKG
                     KTRMFSMSPIEFTWACKKYFGAFQSAYQAGRIINGTAIGINVNSGEWTELGRQLLIRG
                     QKIVVGDYKSFGDTLARDVMWGAFEVILNWYSYNYERPPSNKIREVLREELFNVPHLV
                     YNLLYRMVCGIPSGFALTVEINDLVNQLYMRYCWVKITGRPLSDFYRFCKLVTYGDDL
                     IMSVNECVIDEFNFVSIRDELAKVNILFQPATKDDNIVPFQNFFEVTFLKCNFVKHHK
                     RLNFFVARLPLASCLDMLNWQYKDNDKVTIIFENCRASLMNLYGWGPKVYHHWRKLMI
                     EWISRAVESGELPADCLPCHFKSWTEVDNEIFQDSN"
BASE COUNT     2627 a   1511 c   2143 g   3398 t
ORIGIN      
        1 gacagatctt taagcgacat ttgaagagtt tcctgctgaa cgttagagtt cgaggacctc
       61 tttgcgttct tttggctgtt atcacctgct agattcttga gaatcgtttt cggtgtttct
      121 actgctgaac gtgagagttc gagtagcaag cagctcttcg tctgttgtac ttttcgttat
      181 ttgttcacgt ttattatctt tgtatattct cttttgatta atttcatttt ctaattaatc
      241 atgtcttttt tctttgcgtt tgctgatgaa attggcgttg atggggctaa gctagcccag
      301 ttcaatgcca tcattggaga tgcggggcag caatgccccg ttttgattaa gattgagcaa
      361 gaggagtggc ctgagccctc caaagaaaaa atttctaaga gaaagcagcg caaggagcgt
      421 gctgcaagga ctcctaagcc gctccccgac catgtggttg agcggctgga aaaaaaaaaa
      481 aatttgtttt taatcaagca gcagcgcatc gtgcgcaaga tcgcacgagt gcaagagcgg
      541 gacgttggtc ccgcgctttt ttttgatttt caatcaactt tagtgcccaa cagatttaat
      601 ctgttggtaa agatttttaa ttttgctaag ggagagtatg ttactctcca agaggtgcct
      661 cttgtaggca cgcgttttat gattgccgaa gcggcaaaaa aaaaaatttg tgaattttct
      721 tgtacttatt ttcataagta ttttaagaag atgcaaattg gcgctttgcg ccgatttttt
      781 cagcatcgcg gcgagtttac tcgtcgcact tttcattgtg atttctcatc tttgagaaat
      841 ttttattttt ttaatggttt tcaagatcta tggcaagatc ttgaaacaaa gatgagattt
      901 aatctcacga ctatttgtcg tgaagtggaa gatagattgt gtatctatct tacaagagtg
      961 ggtatcttaa gatactcact aaaaaaacaa gaaaattctt attttcattc tttgaggttt
     1021 tttttaaaaa aaaaaattga aaatgaggtg cgtcgcctgc tccaggagga gcaaaaaaaa
     1081 aaaatttttt caaaaattca aaattctttt gtggatgctg agcgcctgcg gcgggccgcg
     1141 cgcaatgaac gtgtgcgtgg cgcactcgca gagtgcgaga tgcaaaaaaa aaaaaatttg
     1201 attgaatatc aaaaaaagct gtttaaaatt gaatttaatg agccaatttt ttattatatt
     1261 ccttgcagca aagagtggcg ggccaaattg gccgccaaat taaaagcgct tctttgcgct
     1321 tttaaagaag agaggctaga aggggctagc cctctaaaaa attgggaaaa aaaaaaaaaa
     1381 attttttcct atgattttaa agataagaca aaaatccaag tattgccccc tggttgtgtg
     1441 gttcatcaga tggattcaga aactaatgta gatcctgttg taagtccaac aatagatcgg
     1501 agttcaaatg ttgtgaccat agaccaaggg gctgtgtcaa aagttgaagt acaaactcct
     1561 gttagttatt taacgcaatc agcagaaggt tctcagcgct caattatgag tgagttggtt
     1621 gagcgttggg tcccttttga tcagtttaaa tggtcggagt ctgatactgt aggtactaaa
     1681 attaaagggt attctttgcc taaagatttg tttgttaatt tgagtgaaga tgcccctaat
     1741 tttattgctt taaagaagtt tagttattgg gcctttgata tgcattttag agtgcaaatt
     1801 aatgctaatc ggtatcaagt gggccaattg attgtagcat ggaattattc cacaggtggt
     1861 agagttttgg aaaatgtggc tcaggccatt caggctccac atcataagat taatgcccct
     1921 gggaataacg tgttggaatt agttattcct tataaatttt gtttccctta ttggcatatc
     1981 tctaatgttt tagagagttt gccgcttgta caaatgagta tttttgtaaa tagtgcgtta
     2041 tctttgcctg atgctactat gaattcatgt aatgttttta ttcaagttaa attagagaac
     2101 gctaagttag ctgggatgcg ccgtaataat gattatccta atcatcaaat gatgcgtatg
     2161 cttctgaagg gtgctgaaag cgtattgcgt tatgttaatt ctgacgctaa tagggataac
     2221 cctactgatg ttagcagtgc aactcatgtt gttccctatt ctgctcattc ttggtgcatc
     2281 ggtgataatg ctacgcaagt agcgaatgtc ttgagattgg atgctattgc tacaacccct
     2341 cattttgatg gcgaagatga aatgaaaatt tcatttgttg ttagtcactt tgggggatta
     2401 gttaataaaa agtggtcaac taatgacgct tttaaaaagc aaattcttaa atttcctgta
     2461 gctccttttc atactcgaga cgttcgaaca aagtatagtg gggtgagtag gcagctgggt
     2521 gagtattgtt taacaccagt gggtcgtatt gcttctatgt ttgcttattg gcgtggctca
     2581 cttgagttca gatttgattt tatagcttct atgtttcata cgggtcgagt agctgtgatc
     2641 tttgtaccta ttaaatcttc ggatgattat gaaaaagatt ctcaatctta tgtagaatat
     2701 tttgatttac aagataacac atcttttact tttatttgtc cttacatttc aaatgttccg
     2761 tggtatccag cacaagatcc ttctactcgg tttcctgctc gtgagcctcc taaaattggt
     2821 gatatagtta tgtatgtagc aaatccgctt attgctataa ctggtgtttc tgatgatgtt
     2881 actattatta cttatgttag aggtggtaaa gattttgagg ttgctgttcc cgtctttcct
     2941 agctcttttc cttctttaat tggtactagt tatcaccctt cacctagtac tatttctcct
     3001 aagagaggtt attatcctgt ttattctggt tcatggcatt tgtttcccaa taaggtgttt
     3061 ttgagatatg gaactgtgag tgatcatgtt gtacaatggg atagtggtga ttttaaagct
     3121 atttattatg ctgacgatcc tgctttaatt tgggattatg attctaaggg tcgtaaacaa
     3181 ttgtctcaat atcgttattt tgctcgtgct aaaatttcag gacaagaagc ttatatttat
     3241 atgattccct ttaagaatta tgatgaggct aagttatatg ctgataatcc tcaaattgat
     3301 tttgctactg attttgtgga ttcgaccgat tatttttgga aattgggtac tgctttagag
     3361 ccgatagttg tagctcatca aggggttggt gatgctacta tttctacttt ggctacgact
     3421 ccaggaattt cttcttcttg ctctgctatg caatttttta atgaaagttt tattgatctt
     3481 aaatctttgc ttcgcagata tttcttgtat tgtgatgtgt ctgttttaat ttctaaggag
     3541 aatccctatg gaggcgtatt ttatgttgtt cccataatcc ctgctgggtt acaatttaat
     3601 tataagacta ttcctaagaa taataaatcc gttgagtttc aatctcgaat tcgtggtggt
     3661 cctattgcta atgttgcaga tgggtatcgg ttctttagag gtggtatgcg tgctaaaatt
     3721 attttcagga ataagaatgg aaaagatatt ttccttcaag taacccatgt gcccgatcag
     3781 cttccttatg ttgagccgac tcctgttacg cctaagagta cattggattt tattggcaat
     3841 ggatatgctt attattctca aagttctcga attaatgagt gtatagagat tgaaatccct
     3901 tattatttga attgtgatta tggcttattg gctcatccaa aagaggttat ggggaattat
     3961 aaagatcgtt gttctttagg ttatttggct ttttctactc ttagtcgttt agaggaagat
     4021 tatgatttaa ccatgcaggt tttcctttca tttgctgatg atatgcgatt ttcatctttt
     4081 caaggattcc gtaatgctag tacagctttt ggtcttccac ttgaggatac caaggacgag
     4141 acgctcgaac tttcaaagtc tcgttctcgg gtgaattctg acggttttga agagcttcgt
     4201 ttagaatctg tgcgtattag tcatcaaatg gagaggatta aagagaagtt taagcaaggt
     4261 tttgattata ttggtgattc tttttctgag cgatttagag cggcgggaga agatgtgggt
     4321 gaaggatggg cttctcggtt atcagctact gcttctcaaa tttcaggaga tgttatggaa
     4381 aaaattagag aagttcttaa tttgattgag aatactgctt cgaaatattt ctcaataggt
     4441 aagtcttttt tttttactat agttacccag cttgctcact tacttgttaa tcctaacttc
     4501 atgactatga ttatttgtat agctactatt tgggcttctt ttcttcccaa tgacactaat
     4561 tatgagttat ttaatacttt tgttaattat ttgaaacgtc cagaagtttt aattatgttg
     4621 ggttgggttg caggtgttaa tggtggttgt tttgtcgctg aaaagcatat acgtgctagc
     4681 caccagtttg accctgtaac ttgggtggat ttcacagctg ctgtagttac agctatagca
     4741 acgtttttag gttataaagt gaaacgtgac caattggcta gttgtcctaa ttttatgaag
     4801 tatttaatta ctcatattaa agaaatttca ttgactgcag ctggtgtagt ttcattcctt
     4861 aaactgaacg ttaaagtttt tggaaatatt attgattggg tgatgcaacg ctttgctggt
     4921 gtaggaattg atgctttttg tctcacagat aatgctcgcc ttaaggcatg gattaaagtg
     4981 gctcaatcgt taactaatcc tcttaataag cagtatatat ttttagagga aacttatcag
     5041 cagcaagtgc atgctatggt tagtgttggc caagagtacg tagctgctgg ttgttcgaga
     5101 gccgaatcca ctgttttaat gcagtatatt cgtgagttat taggtaaatt gataaagtta
     5161 caggatgaat taatagataa ctgttattgc tcaaatgcta gatttgtacc gtttgttgtg
     5221 cagttaactg gtccgcccgg cattggtaag tctgagttgt atactgagct aggtattacg
     5281 cttcttgaaa gtgttaatta tatttgtgca ggagatccag tttttattaa gtgttctggg
     5341 cctgcttatt ggaatggtgt gcgtaatcaa cctatcttgt tgtatgatga ctttttattt
     5401 atgaagggcg aagcagcggc tgctcaaatt atggagtttc aacaaattaa atctcctgct
     5461 acttttaatc ctaatatagc tgagttggaa atgaagaagt taaagtataa tcctatgata
     5521 gtttgtttgg ctagtaatgc agcttattgg aataatttac cagaggttcg tgatcatgtt
     5581 gctttgcatc ggcggagaga tgtcctttat gagtgtagac tcaaagaagg agtttctatg
     5641 gaggaagttc gagcaggttt tgttgagaga ggttataaga cttatgacca ccttgaattt
     5701 aggcaaaatt tgaatgttat tgaggatgat ggtcaaaagg ggccctggat gtcttatgcc
     5761 tctttccgcg atgatcttat tgctaagtgg aaatcgtatt atacttctga gttgggaatg
     5821 tatcgtaatc ggcttaagga ttctcttcga ttgaaatttc aggataagat ggatattgag
     5881 gtggaaccct tggacattat ttttaagact aatttgatgg ataaagtcga taagcttcct
     5941 cgtgaggctg agcgtaaatc ttttgcttct tgggtccgcg agcgggtgga taattccact
     6001 atgacagttc tcggaaaacc agaagagctg cgtcgtgttg aagatatggt taatggtctc
     6061 catcccaagt tgactcgtct tggtcaaatt cgaacacctg tagctgaaga agttgaaaaa
     6121 aaaaacttta cagcaattga aagattgcga gctgaaaaaa ttttaaaggc tgttgatgaa
     6181 gttggtgaag atatgaagta ttattttgat cttgaagcct tttctcagca gcctacagat
     6241 cgtgatgaat gtattagatt gactcgtgag tatatagcta aagagcgagc taagcatgag
     6301 atggcttggg gtgatcctga acctggttgt tcatcaaagc ctgacgccct tgattttctt
     6361 cctgttgatt cggaaagtga tgatgatcag gagtatggat ctgcagaatc tcagcagttg
     6421 atttctggtg acttgcccag cagtgcattt cttaaatcgc gtagaaagca gcggtatcca
     6481 tccgaagata aaaaagataa gcatttattt aagttattaa ttgattatcc tcagtatcgt
     6541 ttttgttgtg ttcatgaggc tttttttaat gattcctggt tttatacgaa agatcatgag
     6601 cgcggttatt gttatgttaa ttttaataaa atggcaatga tgcctgaaat ttgtgcaggt
     6661 gattgttttt ttaagcgtcc tgaatatgag cttatccgtc acgagtggtt taagaataag
     6721 tatgagctgg acgctcggat aggcgttttg cctgatgttt cgatggtgcc tcagtgggcc
     6781 cataagtggt tacctgctga tcatttgttg aaaggtatgg ctcctactgc tgtgacggtt
     6841 atgattgatc agggtgctac aagagctgaa tcttttttga agaggattgg taaattggca
     6901 tggtggcgtt ggacgaagaa aattttaaag tgggcaggta ttttgtctac tgctttctta
     6961 gccatttttg gaacgtacgc tggtgtaact aaattgttag attatgttaa aggtgattct
     7021 gtagatccta cagaagctcc cgttatgact actactgcag acccatggca tgaatatgcg
     7081 ccgtctggag atattcgcac tggtagacag ccttcgcgtt ttcgccaaaa attggtcgct
     7141 caaggcagaa atattcaaaa gaagtttaat ttgcatcaat atgatgaaaa aactcctttg
     7201 tataatttag aagctttatt gatgcgtaat tcttttgaag tttgtctaga gattaatggt
     7261 attagaaagt ttaggcagaa gggtcttgga atttgtgctc gtaaggcctt taccaccaaa
     7321 catttttatg aagaattcgc caatcagcgt gaaaaggagg gagataaaaa tgtttcttta
     7381 gtttatgaaa aagatggtct ccatctctcc tttccgttta gccagctcaa attttatttg
     7441 gaagatagtt cgagtctcgg aattattgaa tttcccgtaa ctttgaattg ttttagagat
     7501 attcgtaaac atattgtgag tgaggccgaa ttgggctatc tcggtcgtca tggaaaattt
     7561 tattgttacc aggaagggaa acatttgttc catgacatag catttgatga atgtgaggat
     7621 ttggagatag ctggcactga aagtgtatct gaccaagttt tgccagctgt gtacaagtat
     7681 cgcatttcag gtcccggaaa atgtggtagt gttttgtata ctcgctctaa tattcctcgt
     7741 attattggca ttcacgtagc tggaattgat ggtggtattt ttggctttgc gcagcctgta
     7801 attcaggaga cttttgctga tctttctggt atatctagca ctgagccgaa gggagtccat
     7861 gagtttgagg agattcctag tttaatttca cctcctcaag gggtggagtt aattggtact
     7921 gttagtaagg aagatgctgt tgctattccc actaaaactc aaatcgttcc ttctttgatg
     7981 tatgatcaga ttagtcctca tgtgactgaa ccagcagttc taaaaaagaa tgacccacgc
     8041 tgtctggttg atccagaaat cgatccagta gttaaagcta tacaaacgca cgggcttaga
     8101 cctgatgctt ttgatattga agttttagag aggtgtgttg acgatatgtc tgattatatc
     8161 atttcaacca ctcctcgtaa ctatcttctg ttggatgatg ttctgcctga tcagatagtg
     8221 tttggtgggc ttcctggagg gaatattaag aaaattaatt tgaatgctag tgaaggattc
     8281 cctcttagta aaattaggac tcgacgcgag gagccatact tctattttca agaaaagaaa
     8341 aagactctgg gattaccgtt gaaaggtaag cactggctgt ttgattttgt agagactcag
     8401 gatggtttag agcttgttga aatccatcct atcttgaaag atttgattaa tagtaatatg
     8461 tctcttcgca ttaatggtgt tttgccagat acagtttttg tggatgttct gaaggatgcc
     8521 agagttccat ttgataaaat tcaaaaggga aaaactagaa tgttttctat gagtcccatt
     8581 gagttcacct gggcctgcaa gaagtatttt ggagcctttc aatcggctta tcaggctggg
     8641 cggataataa atgggactgc gattggtatt aacgtcaata gtggtgagtg gaccgaacta
     8701 ggacgccaac ttttaatacg agggcagaaa atagtagttg gtgactataa aagttttgga
     8761 gacactctcg ctagagatgt gatgtggggt gcatttgagg ttattttaaa ttggtattcc
     8821 tataattatg agcgaccccc ttcaaataaa attcgagaag ttttaagaga ggaattgttt
     8881 aatgttcctc atttagttta caatttactt tatcgaatgg tctgtggcat cccatcagga
     8941 tttgcattaa ctgtagagat taatgattta gtcaatcaat tgtatatgcg atactgctgg
     9001 gttaaaataa cagggcgtcc tttaagtgat ttttatcggt tttgtaaatt ggtcacttat
     9061 ggggacgatc tgatcatgtc cgtcaatgaa tgtgtcattg acgaatttaa ttttgtttct
     9121 attcgagatg aattggccaa ggtaaatatt ttatttcaac ctgcaacaaa ggacgataat
     9181 atcgttcctt ttcaaaattt ttttgaggtt acctttttaa aatgtaattt tgtgaaacat
     9241 cataaaaggt tgaatttttt tgttgctcgt cttcctctgg cttcttgtct ggatatgctt
     9301 aattggcaat ataaagataa tgataaagta accattattt ttgagaattg tcgtgcctcc
     9361 ttgatgaatt tatatggttg gggacctaaa gtttatcatc attggcgtaa attgatgata
     9421 gaatggatat cgagggctgt cgagagtggt gaattaccgg ccgactgttt accttgccat
     9481 tttaaaagtt ggaccgaagt tgataatgaa atttttcaag actcaaatta gttgtcactg
     9541 tcctctctgt ccttttctat ctttgccttt tttctctttc tatcaagctt tagattactt
     9601 tttttttttt tctttggggc ttagctgctt agattttttt ttctaaatgc tttttgtttg
     9661 tagcatcagg caaaaaaaa
//
LOCUS       IricIV-4                8978 bp    RNA     linear   VRL 11-FEB-2020
DEFINITION  Complete genome of an Iflavirus (Picornavirales), from a
            transcriptome of the tick Ixodes ricinus (pooled wild nymphs,
            Switzerland).
ACCESSION   IricIV-4
VERSION
KEYWORDS    .
SOURCE      Iflavirus
  ORGANISM  Iflavirus
            Viruses; Riboviria; Picornavirales; Iflaviridae.
REFERENCE   1  (bases 1 to 8978)
  AUTHORS   Rispe,C. and Sigrist,L.
  TITLE     Direct Submission
  JOURNAL   Submitted (11-FEB-2020) BIOEPAR, INRAE, Oniris, Atlanpole, La
            Chantrerie, Nantes, 44307, France
COMMENT     Bankit Comment: ALT EMAIL:claude.rispe@oniris-nantes.fr
            Bankit Comment: TOTAL # OF SEQS:2
            
            ##Assembly-Data-START##
            Assembly Method       :: Trinity v. v2.2.0
            Assembly Name         :: Iflavirus found in transcriptomes of wild
                                     pools of nymphs of Ixodes ricinus
            Sequencing Technology :: Illumina
            ##Assembly-Data-END##
FEATURES             Location/Qualifiers
     source          1..8978
                     /organism="Iflavirus"
                     /mol_type="other RNA"
                     /isolate="tick whole body, wild unfed nymphs"
                     /host="I.ricinus"
                     /db_xref="taxon:232799"
                     /country="Switzerland"
                     /collection_date="27-Oct-2016"
                     /collected_by="M.Voordouw"
     gene            <1..8962
                     /gene="IricIV-4"
                     /note="Genome of an iflavirus, nearly complete (14 bp
                     missing in 5')"
     CDS             <1..8962
                     /gene="IricIV-4"
                     /note="[intronless gene]"
                     /codon_start=2
                     /product="IricIV-4"
                     /translation="QKKAAAAVKQQVGASWRVTLQEIERGVEYDLIYFSFSFVSCRWV
                     EQFTQTVRAATRRSLAYKIGDLLAKSFRELLKEEFPEDVALLRRRAARSVGGLKPFNF
                     NVDLSQVIWQVRNLQVADLVPQVVGGVKIELRETAQRVSEAFSYVLRHQMLRWSIKKI
                     DSGFESRMSTWLRSQVERKERELLRKSQRASAYQKRRSTIGRQVAERRQEAQQQAHQR
                     FAARMLERLQKEELKKARRQEKVRERDSSPRVPLSRQARELLYEKYDALLTELRERRC
                     PKCRRFVWPRSDVLRKPVSSFWRRIVALQAHWRRRVLVRRLLTLNALVNLSVLSYMSK
                     YRFDANRAIGWRPQSQCNRRRRERRATSRLASRLCYIPPDFQVLPSLIEHQAGEEDPL
                     NMDPVAETTQARSSNVVVIDQGAVSTVVAQPPICYDSLVSEGREQQITSQLANRFAMF
                     DTFTWESTSNQGTLLKYYDIPYDLCRRPFADSPNFLMLKKWTYWHFDLDFRIQVNANR
                     FQVGQLLVAWNYDMTKDRRRAGRLYEAAQAPHAIISAPSNNVVELKIPFKYKFPYWSV
                     DENLTTERSTVRVNIYVLNGLTVSTGVASSCHASVLLRLNNVRVSGMRRQSLGLHLEH
                     QMFSMLVKQAEGLLRNVLADSNRDNPTNPTAHPVMIPYTSHSWSIGTNQVEHLNPLRL
                     DPLGVTPHCEITDEMKVGFITRQFGFVGSFDWQTTDPSERFLKSYLVMPMNIPNLQVR
                     YRSDVTQCHLSIYESTPLAVVSSLFSYWRGSIEFRFDFVASAFHTGRLAFCFVPGGVK
                     TSSYSNSLQSYVQYFDLQTDTSFTFICPYVSNKTWCSMLGPDAVFPATEDNSEVIGKL
                     YVYVVNPLVTIDNVSPVVKINTYIRAGVDFQLAVPSFPVLYPETLNYEYIPVDDNIMV
                     KTSYYPVYAGNWRNWFGSRKIILRYGAVSDHISQFNPVYPNNIIFKSKDKVKVYQDAK
                     REKFVECQYFVRADTGDGYMYLTPFETFTVAQQYARDPSRDTYLLDFFVDGDWAWQAG
                     QTLSPVSEPEIEAQAGDERTAAHEPCGFGIRSNLTAMVSFNEDFSDLKTLCRRYQLYF
                     DASVRLTSKLAFGETFLMVPLNPTGVYYNFAILKPGNLVLEFVNRARAGPMAILANGF
                     RFFRGGLRVKILFRSQDAFDVILSVAHIPNRYYGDSPSEFKAVNTLGYSPHGYAYYCQ
                     SSKVNECMELEIPYYLNTDFGILSDSAKLRADSDKLHSTLGNLAFSLMSRVESANTLD
                     LGIQIFVAFADDMRFSSFQGFSGVCSTLQIPNRTPRAALTGVKTRNSTKLSQSSDDFD
                     LLEIEHQFNPLGNVKKDIAEGIAEGANAAASTIHDSITSSLSKVSDTVMDKVSYVLEK
                     LRDILGAAFSGIRQLMGTIVSNLIHVITNPNRITLLTAIFTITYAIFPFLTPVMSGLW
                     KVYSSYLRWSVSKVDSLQKVLYPGAEIIPYTEEQKQFWPWAGQIDEAGIEPQMGPLSS
                     SEVANLGKQYLTLIASCLGFKMTRMKGNVPNFLGYVMINLPRLKQSVQGLVEFFQANI
                     QMVYASIDWVTRKMSGVGIDHYIYSYPDELKEFCANANLLLNPLNLQRIRTEPVLQRT
                     VFRMATRAQQILVSESSNVSSSRLSLHIRDLCTKLTQLQENLVNDCLSPMVKYDPFVL
                     QINGPPGIGKSELCQSLCLKLLDAIQYKSFSEPMFTRTSGTQYWNGVNTQPCVYYDDF
                     LFADAGDLATSCISEFMQLKSCATFNPSIAELENKKFRYSPLIVMLATNQAFWNVTFI
                     KNRNALHRRRDRLFEVRLKQGWTMEKVKAEFAKTGKKTYDHLEFALYANVLDENQNPE
                     RFVDYETFEHEVTSFFRQYHTSQLKLYKARLAELDAHIPHIPGLAFDEGVEREVLRWL
                     AERECVNNDLVTEEWRKRVREDCSTANTTLNGRDPGISELLSSLVDSVSTVKDSVRMS
                     EITPEVGDLQPILSCDDPQLQFLDASDREDTPHDWRCVHHEELTLSHCYVYIEDEGKA
                     IYHIIGGTPFDEVPDDCPSNCWLTHDSSLRFRLAYVEKYYQELTLVELSEEERNRQLP
                     PWARPMFTPSLKTDIEKAVADEPRRKRYLARLSGFSWSSCMEKAKTILKWFGVLASVM
                     LSAFGAFSFIRDMIGLARGSSGEGVEPTTVDPWHIDHHYAPSGDVRVARKGLPKNWQK
                     QAKIRANVLKLKFARPEYNDIDPLTSFQALLQKSCFEALLEVDGQDRFGQKGFGLCGR
                     IAIITKHFIEKFQYLEQSGQKVFFIFKRERTRLRFRYTDLKFTMLDESSLALVEFSKT
                     MNSFRDLRHHIVAVDDLEYLSCEGRIFEVSQGSFFVHPVVFSTEESIDIMAAENISAQ
                     TLQMCYSYSFGGRGKCGSVLFVLKPTPKIIGFHVAGISERNFGYSQAVFKEMFDGLTV
                     APIAEPATEHQAKEIEPKIELPPNTQFVGCLSPESCPSQPRHSQIVRSLMFDEVFPHV
                     TEPAVLSVHDRRVEIDPNVDPLVKAIQTHGKVPLTFHRGVLQECVDDLTDYLIATTKP
                     VLAFREELLSDQVIFGGLPTGEGFKKLNLQSSEGFPLSLFRQYNTEECNYYLQDKRAK
                     NQGKSGKNWLFKYSTTEKGVVLEEIHPELQSLIDHNHKLRSNGEIPATIFVDTLKDSR
                     VLPEKIKMGKTRMFSISPVEFTWAIRKYFGVFQAAYQNARIDNGTAIGINVNSLEWTH
                     LARSLLAKGNNFVVGDYKAFGDTLQRDVMEGAFSAIFIWYEHYFDSVANDYRKVLMEE
                     LFNVTHLATNVMYKMFCGIPSGFALTVEINDLVNQLYMRYCWKMCTKASMADYHHFVK
                     TVTYGDDLIMSVNDEFKDRFNFKVIQKCLAEYEIDFQPAAKDGSVYETLSITEVTFLK
                     SKFVIHPFRRTLFLAQLPLESALDTLNWQMKGNDRISVVFENSRAALNNLYGHGPKVY
                     NEWRHKLIVWFGDAAKLGILPKRDCFVHLKTWREMDGEIFGN"
BASE COUNT     2402 a   1482 c   2064 g   3030 t
ORIGIN      
        1 gcagaagaaa gctgctgctg cagtgaagca gcaggtaggt gcctcttgga gagtcactct
       61 tcaggagatt gagcgtgggg tcgagtacga cctcatttat ttttcttttt cttttgtttc
      121 ttgtcgttgg gtggagcaat tcactcaaac tgttcgagcg gctacacgtc gctccttggc
      181 ctacaaaatt ggtgacctgt tggccaagag ctttcgagag ctcctcaagg aggaatttcc
      241 tgaggatgtt gctctccttc gtcggagagc agctcgtagc gttggggggc tgaagccctt
      301 caatttcaac gtggacttaa gccaggtcat ctggcaagtg cgcaaccttc aggttgcaga
      361 tttggtccct caagtcgttg gaggtgtcaa aattgagctt cgagagactg cccaacgtgt
      421 ttccgaagcc ttttcttacg ttctgcgtca tcagatgctc cgctggagta tcaagaagat
      481 cgattctggg tttgagtcga ggatgtccac ctggcttcgt agccaagtgg aacggaagga
      541 acgtgaattg ctgaggaaaa gtcaacgagc ttcggcatac cagaagagac gctcgaccat
      601 tgggcgtcaa gttgcagagc gccgtcaaga ggcgcagcag caagcacatc aacgctttgc
      661 tgctcggatg ctagagcgcc ttcaaaagga agagctgaag aaggcgcgac gtcaagagaa
      721 ggtgagagag agggattctt ctccaagagt ccctctcagc cgacaggcta gggagctgtt
      781 gtacgagaag tacgacgctc ttcttaccga acttcgtgag cgacgttgtc cgaagtgtag
      841 gcgttttgtg tggcctagga gcgatgtgct ccgaaagcca gtgtcttcgt tttggcgtcg
      901 tattgttgcc ttgcaggcgc attggcgccg acgtgtgttg gttagacgtc tgttgacttt
      961 gaatgcttta gttaatttga gtgttttgtc ttatatgagt aagtataggt ttgacgctaa
     1021 ccgtgcaatt ggttggcgtc ctcagagtca atgtaatcgt agacgacgag agagaagggc
     1081 gacttctcgt ctagcgtcgc gtttgtgtta catacctcca gattttcaag tattgccctc
     1141 gctgattgag catcaagcag gagaggaaga tccgttgaat atggaccctg tagcagaaac
     1201 cacgcaggcg cgttcatcta atgttgtggt tattgatcag ggtgcagttt caactgtggt
     1261 ggctcaacct cccatttgct atgattctct cgttagcgag ggccgtgagc aacaaataac
     1321 tagtcagtta gctaatcgtt ttgctatgtt tgatacgttt acttgggaat ctacttctaa
     1381 tcagggcact ttgttaaagt attatgatat tccgtatgat ttgtgtagac gaccatttgc
     1441 tgattcacct aactttttga tgctcaaaaa gtggacgtat tggcattttg atttagattt
     1501 tagaattcag gtgaatgcta ataggtttca agtaggccag ttattagttg cttggaatta
     1561 cgatatgacg aaagatcgtc gtagagcagg aagactttat gaggcggctc aagctcctca
     1621 tgctattatt tctgctccta gtaataatgt tgtagaatta aaaattccgt ttaaatataa
     1681 gtttccatat tggagtgtgg atgagaactt gaccactgaa cgtagtaccg taagagttaa
     1741 tatttatgta ttgaacggtt taactgtatc tactggagta gctagttcgt gtcatgcttc
     1801 tgttttgttg cgtttaaata atgttcgtgt ttcgggaatg agacgtcaat ctttaggtct
     1861 tcatttagaa catcagatgt ttagtatgtt ggttaagcaa gctgaaggct tgctgcgtaa
     1921 tgtattggcg gattctaatc gtgacaatcc tactaaccca actgctcatc ctgttatgat
     1981 tccttatact tcacactctt ggagtattgg aactaatcag gtagaacatt tgaatcctct
     2041 gcgtttggat ccgctgggtg ttacaccgca ttgtgaaatt acggacgaaa tgaaagttgg
     2101 atttataact cgacagtttg gttttgtggg atcttttgat tggcaaacca cagatccttc
     2161 agaaaggttt ttgaaatcat atcttgttat gcccatgaac atcccaaatt tgcaagttag
     2221 gtatcggtct gatgtgacac agtgtcattt gtctatatat gagtctacgc ccttagctgt
     2281 agtgtctagt ttgtttagct attggcgtgg aagtatagag tttagatttg actttgtagc
     2341 ttcagcattt catactggtc gattagcttt ttgttttgtt ccgggaggag taaaaacctc
     2401 gtcttattca aatagtctac aatcatatgt gcaatatttt gatcttcaaa ctgatacgag
     2461 ttttactttt atttgtccat atgttagtaa taaaacgtgg tgtagtatgt taggtccgga
     2521 tgctgtgttc cctgcaacag aggataattc tgaagttata gggaagttgt acgtgtatgt
     2581 agttaaccct ttagttacta ttgataatgt tagtcctgtt gttaagataa atacatatat
     2641 tcgagctgga gttgattttc aattggctgt tcctagtttt ccggtacttt atccagaaac
     2701 tcttaattat gagtatattc ctgttgatga taatatcatg gttaagacta gttattatcc
     2761 agtgtatgca ggtaattggc gaaattggtt tgggagtcga aaaatcatat tgagatatgg
     2821 tgctgtttct gatcatatct cccagtttaa tccagtttat cctaataata taatttttaa
     2881 gagtaaagat aaggttaagg tttatcagga tgcaaagaga gaaaaatttg tggaatgtca
     2941 atattttgtt agagctgata ctggggacgg atatatgtat cttacacctt ttgaaacatt
     3001 cactgtagct cagcaatatg ctagagatcc gtctagagac acgtatttgt tagacttttt
     3061 cgtagacgga gactgggctt ggcaagcagg tcaaacatta agtcccgtct ctgagcctga
     3121 aattgaagct caggctggag atgaaaggac agcagctcat gagccttgcg gctttggtat
     3181 tcgtagtaat ttaacggcaa tggttagttt taatgaagat ttttcagatt taaaaacact
     3241 ttgtaggcgt tatcaattgt attttgacgc aagtgttcgt ctcacttcaa aattagcttt
     3301 tggggaaact tttttgatgg ttccattgaa cccaacaggg gtttactata attttgcaat
     3361 tttgaaaccc gggaatttag tacttgaatt tgttaatcgt gctcgggctg gacccatggc
     3421 catattagct aatggtttta gatttttccg tggtggtttg cgtgttaaga ttttgtttcg
     3481 tagccaagat gcttttgatg ttattttaag tgtggctcat attcctaata gatattacgg
     3541 tgatagtcca tcagaattta aagctgtaaa tactttaggt tattcacctc atggttacgc
     3601 ctattattgc caatcatcaa aagttaatga gtgtatggag ttggaaattc cttattatct
     3661 taatactgat tttggaatac ttagtgactc ggccaagtta cgggctgata gtgacaagtt
     3721 gcattctact ttaggtaatt tggctttttc gcttatgtct cgcgttgaat ctgctaatac
     3781 tttagattta ggtattcaaa tttttgtagc ttttgcagat gatatgcgtt tttcatcttt
     3841 tcaaggcttt tcaggtgttt gttccacttt gcaaatccca aatcgaacgc cgcgtgcggc
     3901 tctcactgga gttaaaactc gtaactcgac aaaactttcg cagagcagtg atgatttcga
     3961 tttgttggag atagaacatc aatttaatcc cttaggtaat gttaaaaagg acattgccga
     4021 aggtattgca gaaggagcaa atgctgctgc tagcactatt catgattcta tcacctcgtc
     4081 tcttagtaaa gtgagtgata cagtaatgga taaagtgtct tatgtcttag agaaactgcg
     4141 tgatattttg ggggcagctt tttctggtat taggcagtta atgggtacta ttgtttcgaa
     4201 tcttattcat gtcattacta atcctaatcg tattacttta ttgactgcta tttttactat
     4261 tacgtatgct atttttccct tccttactcc tgttatgtct ggtctttgga aagtttatag
     4321 ttcttattta cgttggtccg tgagtaaggt ggattcatta cagaaagtat tgtatccagg
     4381 agccgagatt attccttata ctgaagagca gaagcaattt tggccgtggg caggccagat
     4441 tgacgaagct ggaatagagc ctcagatggg gcctctatct agtagtgagg tcgcaaattt
     4501 aggtaagcag tatttaacat taatagcttc gtgtcttggt tttaaaatga ctagaatgaa
     4561 gggtaatgtg cctaattttc ttggttatgt tatgataaat ttaccccgat taaagcagag
     4621 tgtacaaggt cttgttgaat tttttcaagc taatattcaa atggtctatg ctagtataga
     4681 ctgggtaact cgcaaaatgt ctggtgtcgg gattgatcat tatatttatt cctatcctga
     4741 cgagttgaaa gaattttgtg ctaatgccaa tttgttgttg aatcctctta atttgcagcg
     4801 gattaggact gaacccgtgc ttcagcggac agtgtttagg atggctactc gtgctcaaca
     4861 aattttagtt tctgagtctt ccaatgtgtc ttctagtcgt ttgtctttgc atattcgaga
     4921 cttgtgtact aagttaactc agcttcagga gaatcttgtg aatgattgtt taagtcctat
     4981 ggttaagtat gatccttttg ttttgcagat caatggtcct cctggaatag gaaagagtga
     5041 gttgtgtcaa agcttatgtt tgaaactctt agatgctata cagtataaat ccttttccga
     5101 acctatgttc acgagaactt cgggaactca gtattggaat ggggttaata ctcaaccttg
     5161 tgtttattac gacgactttc tttttgccga tgcgggtgat ttggccactt cttgtatttc
     5221 tgaatttatg cagttgaagt cgtgtgcaac ttttaatcct tctatagcag aattagaaaa
     5281 taagaagttt aggtatagtc ctcttattgt tatgttagca actaaccagg ctttttggaa
     5341 tgtcaccttt ataaagaaca gaaatgcctt gcatcgtcgt cgtgatcgtc tttttgaggt
     5401 tcgactcaaa cagggttgga ccatggaaaa agtaaaagca gaatttgcta aaacaggcaa
     5461 gaaaacgtat gatcatttgg aatttgctct atatgctaat gttttagatg agaatcaaaa
     5521 tcctgaacgt tttgttgatt atgaaacgtt tgagcatgaa gtaacttctt tctttaggca
     5581 gtatcatact agtcagttga aattgtataa ggctaggctt gctgaactgg atgctcatat
     5641 tcctcatatt ccaggtttag cttttgatga aggtgttgag agagaggttt tgcgttggct
     5701 ggctgagcga gagtgtgtaa acaatgattt agtcacagaa gagtggcgta agcgtgttcg
     5761 tgaagattgt agtacagcta acacaacttt gaatggtcgt gatcctggta tttcagaact
     5821 tctttcgtct cttgttgata gtgtttctac tgtaaaggat agtgtgcgaa tgagtgaaat
     5881 tactcctgaa gttggagatc ttcagcctat tttgagttgt gacgatcctc agttgcagtt
     5941 tttggatgca tctgatcgag aagacacacc tcatgattgg cgatgtgtgc atcatgaaga
     6001 gttgactttg tctcattgtt atgtgtatat agaagatgag ggaaaggcca tttaccatat
     6061 tatagggggt acaccttttg atgaagtccc tgatgattgt ccgtccaatt gttggttaac
     6121 tcatgattct agtttaagat tcagactagc ttatgtagaa aaatattatc aagaattaac
     6181 attagtggaa ttgtctgaag aagaacgtaa tcgtcaattg cccccttggg ctcgtccaat
     6241 gttcactcct tctttgaaaa ctgatatcga aaaagctgta gcagatgaac cgcgacgtaa
     6301 gcgttattta gctagattat ccgggttttc gtggtcttct tgtatggaaa aagcaaagac
     6361 aattcttaaa tggtttggcg ttttggccag tgttatgtta tctgcttttg gtgctttttc
     6421 atttattcga gatatgattg gtctagcgag aggttcaagt ggagaaggcg ttgaacctac
     6481 tactgtagat ccatggcata tcgaccatca ctatgctccg tcaggtgatg ttcgtgtagc
     6541 tcgaaaagga ttaccgaaaa attggcaaaa gcaagccaaa attcgcgcta atgtattgaa
     6601 gttgaaattt gctcgtccag agtataatga tattgatccg ttaacttctt tccaggcttt
     6661 attgcaaaaa tcctgctttg aggctttatt ggaggttgat ggtcaagatc gattcggtca
     6721 gaaaggtttc ggtttatgtg gtaggattgc tataataact aaacacttta tagagaaatt
     6781 ccaatattta gaacaatctg gtcagaaagt tttctttatt tttaagcgtg agcgtactcg
     6841 tcttcgtttt agatatacag acttgaaatt taccatgttg gatgaatcat cgttggcgct
     6901 tgtagaattt tccaaaacta tgaacagttt tagagatctt cgtcatcata ttgtagcagt
     6961 tgatgatttg gagtacttgt cttgtgaggg tcgaattttc gaagtgtcgc agggatcatt
     7021 ttttgttcat cctgttgtct ttagtacaga agaaagtatt gatattatgg cagcagaaaa
     7081 tatatcagcc cagactctgc aaatgtgtta ttcgtatagt tttggggggc gaggtaaatg
     7141 tggtagtgta ttgtttgtgt taaaaccgac gcctaaaata ataggttttc atgttgccgg
     7201 tatttccgaa agaaatttcg gttattctca agctgtgttt aaagagatgt ttgatggttt
     7261 gactgtggcg cctattgctg aaccagctac cgaacatcag gctaaggaga tagagcccaa
     7321 gattgaatta ccacctaata ctcaatttgt gggctgtttg tctcctgagt cttgtccaag
     7381 tcaacctcgt cattctcaaa tagtgcgttc tttaatgttt gatgaagttt ttccgcatgt
     7441 tactgagcct gccgtattgt ctgttcatga tcgtagagta gaaatagatc caaatgtgga
     7501 tcctttagtt aaggctatac agactcatgg taaagtgccg ctaacgttcc atcgcggagt
     7561 attgcaggag tgtgtcgatg atcttactga ttatttgata gctactacta aaccagtttt
     7621 agcttttaga gaggagttgc tatctgatca ggtaattttt gggggtttac caactggaga
     7681 gggttttaaa aaattgaatt tacaatcttc ggaaggcttt cctcttagct tattcaggca
     7741 gtataatact gaagagtgta attattatct gcaggataag cgtgcaaaaa atcaagggaa
     7801 gtcagggaag aattggctat ttaaatatag tactaccgaa aaaggagtag tattggaaga
     7861 gattcatcct gaactccaaa gtcttataga tcataatcat aaattacgat caaatggcga
     7921 aatcccagca actatttttg tagatactct taaggattcg cgtgtattac cggagaaaat
     7981 aaaaatggga aagactcgaa tgttttctat tagcccagtg gaatttactt gggcgattcg
     8041 aaaatatttt ggtgtctttc aagccgcgta tcagaacgct agaatagata atggtaccgc
     8101 gataggtata aatgttaata gcttagaatg gactcacctt gctcgttcat tattggctaa
     8161 aggtaataat tttgtcgttg gtgattataa ggcttttggc gacactttgc aacgcgatgt
     8221 gatggaaggt gccttttctg ccatctttat atggtatgaa cattattttg acagtgtagc
     8281 gaatgactat agaaaagtct taatggagga attgtttaat gttactcatt tagcaactaa
     8341 tgttatgtat aaaatgtttt gtggaattcc ttctggcttt gcattaaccg ttgaaattaa
     8401 tgacctagtt aatcagttat atatgcgata ttgttggaaa atgtgtacaa aagcatctat
     8461 ggctgattat catcattttg ttaagacagt cacttatggt gatgatttga taatgtctgt
     8521 aaacgatgag tttaaggata gatttaattt taaagttata cagaaatgtt tagcggagta
     8581 cgagatagat tttcaaccag ccgctaaaga cggttcagtt tatgagacat tgtcaataac
     8641 cgaggtgact ttcttaaagt cgaaatttgt tattcaccct tttagaagaa ctttgttttt
     8701 ggctcaatta cccttagaat ctgctttaga taccttaaat tggcaaatga aaggtaatga
     8761 taggatttca gttgtttttg agaattctcg tgccgcgtta aataatttgt atgggcatgg
     8821 tcctaaggtt tataatgagt ggcgtcacaa acttattgtg tggtttggtg atgccgcaaa
     8881 attaggtatt cttccgaagc gtgattgttt tgtacacctt aagacatgga gagaaatgga
     8941 tggggaaatt tttggaaatt agtctccctc ccttccta
//
LOCUS       IricIV-5                8995 bp    RNA     linear   VRL 11-FEB-2020
DEFINITION  Complete genome of an Iflavirus (Picornavirales), from a
            transcriptome of the tick Ixodes ricinus (pooled wild nymphs,
            Nancy, France).
ACCESSION   IricIV-5
VERSION
KEYWORDS    .
SOURCE      Iflavirus
  ORGANISM  Iflavirus
            Viruses; Riboviria; Picornavirales; Iflaviridae.
REFERENCE   1  (bases 1 to 8995)
  AUTHORS   Rispe,C. and Sigrist,L.
  TITLE     Direct Submission
  JOURNAL   Submitted (11-FEB-2020) BIOEPAR, INRAE, Oniris, Atlanpole, La
            Chantrerie, Nantes, 44307, France
COMMENT     Bankit Comment: ALT EMAIL:claude.rispe@oniris-nantes.fr
            Bankit Comment: TOTAL # OF SEQS:2
            
            ##Assembly-Data-START##
            Assembly Method       :: Trinity v. v2.2.0
            Assembly Name         :: Iflavirus found in transcriptomes of wild
                                     pools of nymphs of Ixodes ricinus
            Sequencing Technology :: Illumina
            ##Assembly-Data-END##
FEATURES             Location/Qualifiers
     source          1..8995
                     /organism="Iflavirus"
                     /mol_type="other RNA"
                     /isolate="tick whole body, wild unfed nymphs"
                     /host="I.ricinus"
                     /db_xref="taxon:232799"
                     /country="France"
                     /collection_date="27-Oct-2016"
                     /collected_by="F.Boue"
     gene            3..8978
                     /gene="IricIV-5"
     CDS             3..8978
                     /gene="IricIV-5"
                     /note="Complete genome of an iflavirus"
                     /codon_start=1
                     /product="IricIV-5"
                     /translation="MYSKMQKKAAAAVKQQVGASWRVTLQEIERGVEYDLIYFSFSFV
                     SCRWVEQFTQTVRAATRRSLAYKIGDLLAKSFRELLKEEFPEDVALLRRRAARSVGGL
                     KPFNFNVDLSQVIWQVRNLQVADLVPQVVGGVKIELRETAQRVSEAFSYVLRHQMLRW
                     SIKKIDSGFESRMSTWLRSQVERKERELLRKRQRASAYQKRRSTIGRQAAEHRQEVQQ
                     QARERFAARMQERLHKKEQKKARCQEKVRERDSSPRVPLSRQARELLYEKYDALLTEL
                     RERRCPKCRRFVWPRSDVLRKPVSLFWRRIVALQAHWRRRVLVRRLLALNALVNLSVL
                     SYMSKYSFDANRAIGWRPQSQCNRRRRERRATSRLASRLCYIPPDFQVLPPLIEHQAG
                     EEDPLNMDPVAETTQARSSNVVVIDQGAVSTVVAQPPICYDSLVSEGREQQITSQLAN
                     RFAMFDTFTWESTSNQGTLLKYYDIPYDLCRRPFADSPNFLMLKKWTYWHFDLDFRIQ
                     VNANRFQVGQLLVAWNYDMTSDRRRAGRLYEAAQAPHAIISAPSNNVVELKIPFKYKF
                     PYWSVDENLTIARSTVRVNIYVLNGLTVSTGVASSCHASVLLRLNNVRVSGMRRQTLG
                     LHLEHQMFSMLVKQAEGLLRNVLADSNRDNPTNPTAHPVMIPYTSHSWSIGTNQVEHL
                     NPLRLDPLGVTPHCEITDEMKVGFITRQFGFVGSFDWQTTDPSERYLKSYLVMPMNIA
                     NLQVRYRSDVTQCHLSIYESTPLAVVSSLFSYWRGSIEFRFDFVASAFHTGRLAFCFV
                     PGGVKTSSYSNSLQSYVQYFDLQTDTSFTFICPYVSNKTWCSMLGPDAVFPATEDNSE
                     VIGKLYVYVVNPLVTIDNVSPVVKINTYIRAGVDFQLAVPSFPVLYPETLNYEYIPVD
                     DNIMVKTSYYPVYSGNWRNWFGSRKIILRYGAVSDHISQFNPVYPNNIIFKSKDKVKV
                     YQDVKKERFVECQYFARADTGDGYMYLTPFETFTVAQQYVRDPSRETYLLNYYVDGDW
                     AWQAGQTLSPVSEPEIEAQAGDERTAAHEPCGFGIRSNLTAMVSFNEDFSDLKTLCRR
                     YQLYFDASVRLTSKLAFGETFLMVPLNPTGVYYNFAILKPGNLVLEFVNRARAGPMAV
                     LANGFRFFRGGLRVKILFRSQDAFDVILSVAHIPNRYYGDSPSEFKAINTLGYSPHGY
                     AYYCQSSKVNECMELEIPYYLNTDFGILSESAKLEADSDKLHSTLGNLAFSLMSRVES
                     ANTLDLGIQIFVAFADDMRFSSFQGFSGVCSTLQIPNRTPRAALTGVKARNSTKLSQS
                     SDDFDLLEIEHQFNPLGNVKKDIAEGIAEGANAAASTIHDSITSSLSKVSDTVMDKVS
                     YVLEKLRDILGAAFSGIRQLMGTIVSNLIHVITNPNRITLLTAIFTITYAIFPFLTPV
                     MSGLWKVYSSYLRWSVSKVDSLQKVLYPGAEIIPYTEEQRQFWPWAGQIDEAGIEPQM
                     GPLSSSEVANLGKQYLTLIASCLGFKMTRMKGNVPNFLGYVMINLPRLKQSVQGLVEF
                     FQANIQMVYASIDWVTRKMSGVGIDHYIYSYPDELKEFCANANLLLNPLNLQRIRTEP
                     VLQRTVFRMATRAQQILVSESSNVSSSRLSLHIRDLCTKLTQLQENLVNDCLSPMVKY
                     DPFVLQINGPPGIGKSELCQSLCLKLLDAIQYKSFSEPMFTRTSGTQYWNGVNTQPCV
                     YYDDFLFADAGDLATSCISEFMQLKSCATFNPSIAELENKKFRYSPLIVMLATNQAFW
                     NVTFIKNRNALHRRRDRLFEVRLKQGWTMEKVKAEFAKTGRKTYDHLEFALYANVLDE
                     NQNPERFVDYETFEHEVTSFFRQYHTSQLKLYKARLAELDAHIPHIPGLAFDEGVERE
                     VLRWLAERECANNDLVTEEWRKRVREDCSTANTTLNGRDPGISELLSSLVDSVSTVKD
                     SVRMSGITPEVGDLQPILSCDDPQLQFLDASDREDTPHDWRCVHHEELTLSHCYVYIE
                     DEGKAIYHIIGGTPFDEVPDDCSSNCWLTHDSSLRFRLAYVEKYYQELTLVELSEEER
                     NRQLPPWARPMFTPSLKTDIEKAVADEPRRKRYLARLSGFSWSSCMEKAKTILKWFGV
                     LASVMLSAFGAFSFIRDMIGLARGSSGEDVEPTTVDPWHIDHHYAPSGDVRVARKGLP
                     KNWQKQAKIRANVLKLKFARPEYNDIDPLTSFQALLQKSCFEALLEVDGQDRFGQKGF
                     GLCGRIAIITKHFIEKFQYLEQSGQKVFFIFKRERTRLRFRYTDLKFTMLDESSLALV
                     EFSKTMNSFRDLRHHIVSVDDLEYLSCEGRVFEVSQGSFFVHPVVFSTEESIDIMAAE
                     NISAQTLQMCYSYSFGGRGKCGSVLFVLKPTPKIIGFHVAGISERNFGYSQAVFKEMF
                     DGLTVAPIAEPATEHQAKEIEPKIELPPNTQFVGCLSPESCPSQPRHSQIVRSLMFDE
                     VFPHVTEPAVLSVHDRRVEIDPNVDPLVKAIQTHGKVPLTFHRGVLQECVDDLTDYLI
                     ATTKPILAFREELLSDQVIFGGLPTGEGFKKLNLQSSEGFPLSLFRQYNTEECNYYLQ
                     DKRAKNQGKSGKNWLFKYSTTEKGVVLEEIHPELRSLIDHNHKLRLNGEIPATIFVDT
                     LKDSRVLPEKIKMGKTRMFSISPVEFTWAIRKYFGVFQAAYQNARIDNGTAIGINVNS
                     LEWTHLARSLLAKGNNFVVGDYKAFGDTLQRDVMEGAFSAIFIWYEHYFDSVANDYRK
                     VLMEELFNVTHLATNVMYKMFCGIPSGFALTVEINDLVNQLYMRYCWKMCTKASMADY
                     HHFVKTVTYGDDLIMSVNDEFKDRFNFKAIQKCLAEYEIDFQPAAKDGSVYETLSITE
                     VTFLKSKFVIHPFRRTLFLAQLPLESALDTLNWQMKGNDKISVVFENSRAALNNLYGH
                     GPKVYNEWRHKLIVWFGDAAKLGILPKRDCFVHLKTWREMDGEIFGN"
BASE COUNT     2413 a   1473 c   2064 g   3045 t
ORIGIN      
        1 ctatgtactc taagatgcag aagaaagctg ctgccgcagt gaagcagcag gtaggtgcct
       61 cttggagagt tactctccag gagattgagc gtggggtcga gtatgacctc atttattttt
      121 ctttttcttt tgtttcttgt cgttgggtgg aacaattcac tcaaactgtt cgagcggcta
      181 cacgtcgctc cttggcctac aagattggcg acctgttggc caagagtttt cgagagctcc
      241 tcaaggagga atttcctgag gatgttgctc tccttcgtcg gagagcagct cgtagtgttg
      301 gggggctaaa gcccttcaat ttcaacgtgg acttaagcca ggttatctgg caagtgcgca
      361 accttcaggt tgcagactta gttcctcaag tcgttggagg tgtcaaaatt gagcttcgag
      421 aaactgccca acgtgtttcc gaagcctttt cttatgttct gcgtcatcag atgctccgct
      481 ggagtatcaa gaagatcgac tctgggtttg agtcgaggat gtccacctgg cttcgcagcc
      541 aagtggaacg gaaggaacgt gagttgctga ggaaacgtca acgagcctca gcataccaga
      601 agagacgctc gaccattggg cgtcaagctg cggagcaccg tcaagaggtg caacagcaag
      661 cacgtgaacg ctttgctgct cgaatgcagg agcgccttca caagaaagaa cagaagaagg
      721 cgcgatgtca agagaaggtg agagagaggg attcctctcc aagagtccct ctcagccgac
      781 aggctaggga gctgttgtac gaaaagtacg acgctcttct taccgaactt cgtgagcgac
      841 gttgtccgaa gtgtaggcgt ttcgtgtggc ctaggagcga tgtgctccga aagcctgtgt
      901 ctttgttttg gcgtcgtatt gttgccttgc aggcgcattg gcgtcgacgt gtgttggtta
      961 gacgtctgtt ggctttgaat gctttagtta atttgagtgt tttgtcttat atgagtaagt
     1021 atagttttga cgccaatcgt gcgattggtt ggcgtcctca gagtcaatgt aatcgtagac
     1081 gacgagagag aagagcaact tctcgtctag catcgcgttt gtgttacata cctccagatt
     1141 ttcaagtatt gcccccgctg attgagcatc aagcaggaga ggaagatccg ttgaatatgg
     1201 accctgttgc agaaaccacg caagcgcgtt catctaatgt agtggttatt gatcagggtg
     1261 cagtttcaac tgttgtggct caacctccta tttgctatga ttctcttgtt agcgagggcc
     1321 gtgagcaaca aataactagt caattagcta atcgtttcgc catgtttgat acatttactt
     1381 gggaatctac ttctaatcag ggtaccttgt taaagtatta tgatataccg tatgatttgt
     1441 gtagacgacc atttgctgat tcacctaatt tcttaatgct taaaaagtgg acgtattggc
     1501 attttgattt agattttaga attcaggtga atgccaatag gtttcaagtg ggccagttat
     1561 tagttgcttg gaattatgat atgacgagtg atcgtcgtag agcaggaaga ctttatgagg
     1621 cggctcaagc tcctcatgcc attatttctg ctcctagtaa taatgttgta gaattaaaaa
     1681 ttccgtttaa atataagttt ccgtattgga gtgtggatga aaatttgact attgctcgta
     1741 gtactgtaag agttaatatt tatgtattga atggtttaac tgtatctacg ggagtggcta
     1801 gttcatgtca tgcttctgtt ttgttgcgtt tgaataatgt tcgtgtctca ggaatgagac
     1861 gtcagacctt aggccttcat ttagaacatc agatgtttag tatgttagtt aagcaggctg
     1921 aaggcttatt gcgtaatgta ttggcagatt ctaatcgtga taatcctact aatccaactg
     1981 ctcatcctgt tatgatccct tatacttctc attcttggag tattgggacg aatcaggttg
     2041 agcatttgaa tcctttgcgt ttagatccat taggtgttac accgcattgt gaaattacgg
     2101 atgaaatgaa ggttggattt ataactcgtc aatttggttt tgtcggatct tttgattggc
     2161 aaactacaga tccttcagaa aggtatttga aatcatatct tgttatgcct atgaatatcg
     2221 caaatttaca ggttaggtat cggtctgacg taacacagtg tcatttatct atatatgagt
     2281 ctacaccgtt agctgtagtg tctagtttgt ttagctattg gcgtggaagt atagagttta
     2341 gatttgattt tgtagcttca gccttccata cgggccgatt ggccttttgt tttgttccgg
     2401 gaggagttaa aacttcttct tattcgaata gtcttcagtc atatgtgcag tattttgatc
     2461 ttcaaactga tacaagcttt acatttattt gtccatatgt tagtaataaa acgtggtgta
     2521 gtatgttagg tcctgatgcc gttttccctg caacagagga taattctgaa gttataggga
     2581 agttatatgt gtatgttgtt aaccctcttg ttactattga caatgttagt cctgttgtta
     2641 agataaatac atatattcga gctggagtgg atttccaact ggctgttcct agttttccgg
     2701 tgctttatcc agagacttta aattatgagt atattcctgt tgatgataac attatggtca
     2761 agaccagtta ttatccagta tattcgggta attggcgaaa ttggtttggt agtcgaaaaa
     2821 ttatattgag atatggtgca gtttccgatc atatttctca atttaatcct gtttatccca
     2881 ataacattat ttttaagagt aaagataagg ttaaggttta tcaggatgta aagaaagaaa
     2941 gatttgtaga atgtcagtat tttgctagag ctgatactgg cgacggttat atgtatctta
     3001 caccttttga aacatttact gtagctcagc agtatgttag agatccatct agagaaacgt
     3061 atttgctaaa ttattatgtt gacggggatt gggcttggca ggcaggtcag acgctaagtc
     3121 cagtctctga acccgagatt gaagctcagg ctggagatga aaggacagca gctcatgaac
     3181 cttgcggatt tggcattcgt agtaatttaa cggcaatggt tagttttaat gaagactttt
     3241 cagatttaaa aacgctttgt aggcgttacc aattgtattt tgatgccagt gttcgtctta
     3301 cttcaaaatt agcttttggg gaaacttttt tgatggtgcc gttgaacccg acgggggttt
     3361 attataactt tgctatcttg aaacctggaa atttagtact tgaatttgtt aatcgtgctc
     3421 gggctggacc tatggctgtg ttggctaatg ggtttagatt tttccgtggt ggcttgcgtg
     3481 tgaagatttt gttccgtagc caagacgctt ttgatgttat tttaagtgta gctcatattc
     3541 ctaataggta ttacggtgat agtccatcag agtttaaggc tataaatact ttaggttatt
     3601 cacctcatgg gtatgcctat tattgtcaat catccaaagt taatgagtgt atggagttgg
     3661 aaattcctta ttatcttaat actgattttg gaatacttag tgaatcggct aaattagagg
     3721 ccgatagtga taaattacat tctactttgg gtaatttagc tttttcgctt atgtctcgtg
     3781 ttgaatctgc taatactttg gatttgggta tccaaatttt tgtagctttt gcagacgata
     3841 tgcgtttttc atcttttcaa ggtttttcag gcgtttgttc tactctgcaa atcccgaatc
     3901 gaacgccgcg tgcggctctc actggagtta aagctcgtaa ctcgacaaaa ctttcgcaga
     3961 gcagtgatga tttcgatttg ttagagatag aacatcaatt taatccttta ggtaatgtta
     4021 aaaaggacat tgcagaaggt attgcagaag gagcaaacgc cgctgccagt actattcatg
     4081 attctataac ttcatctctt agtaaagtga gtgatacagt aatggataaa gtgtcttatg
     4141 ttttagagaa actgcgtgac attttggggg cagctttttc tggtattagg cagttaatgg
     4201 gtaccattgt ttcgaatctt attcatgtca ttactaaccc caatcgtatt accttattaa
     4261 ctgctatttt tactattaca tatgctattt tccctttcct tacccctgtt atgtctggtc
     4321 tttggaaagt ctatagttct tatttacgtt ggtctgtgag taaagtcgat tcgttgcaga
     4381 aggtactgta cccaggagcc gagattatac cttatactga agagcaaagg caattttggc
     4441 cgtgggcagg acagattgat gaagctggaa tagagcctca aatgggacct ttatctagca
     4501 gtgaagttgc aaatttaggt aagcagtatc taacattaat agcttcttgt cttggtttta
     4561 aaatgactag aatgaagggt aatgtgccta atttccttgg ttatgttatg attaatttgc
     4621 cccgattaaa gcagagtgta cagggtcttg tagaattctt tcaagctaat attcaaatgg
     4681 tctatgctag tatagactgg gtaacccgaa aaatgtctgg tgttgggata gaccattata
     4741 tttattcata tcccgatgag ttaaaagaat tttgtgctaa tgcgaatttg ttgttgaatc
     4801 ctcttaattt gcaacgcatt agaacagaac ccgtgcttca gcggacggtg tttaggatgg
     4861 ctactcgtgc tcaacaaatt ttagtgtctg agtcgtcaaa tgtgtcgtct agtcgtttgt
     4921 ctttgcatat tcgagatttg tgtactaagt taactcagct tcaggagaat cttgtgaatg
     4981 attgtttaag tcctatggtt aaatatgatc cctttgtttt gcagattaat ggacctcctg
     5041 gaataggaaa gagcgagttg tgtcaaagct tatgtctcaa acttttggat gctatacagt
     5101 ataaatcctt ttccgaaccg atgtttacca gaacttcggg aactcagtat tggaatgggg
     5161 ttaatactca accttgtgtg tattatgacg attttctttt tgccgatgca ggtgatttgg
     5221 ctacctcttg tatttctgaa tttatgcaat tgaagtcatg tgcaactttt aatccatcta
     5281 tagcggagtt agaaaacaaa aagtttagat atagtcccct tattgttatg ttagcaacta
     5341 atcaggcttt ttggaatgtc acttttataa agaatagaaa tgctttgcat cgtcgtcgtg
     5401 atcgtctttt tgaggttcga cttaaacagg gttggactat ggagaaggtg aaagctgaat
     5461 ttgctaaaac tggcaggaag acatatgatc atttggaatt tgctctatat gctaatgttt
     5521 tagatgagaa tcaaaatccc gaacgtttcg ttgactacga aacgtttgag catgaagtaa
     5581 cttctttctt taggcagtat catacaagtc agctgaaatt gtataaagct aggcttgctg
     5641 aattggatgc tcatattcct cacatcccag gtttggcctt cgacgagggt gtcgagagag
     5701 aggttttgcg ttggcttgct gaaagagagt gtgcaaataa tgatttagtt acagaagagt
     5761 ggcgtaaacg tgttcgtgaa gattgtagta cagctaacac aactttgaat ggtcgcgatc
     5821 ctggtatttc agaacttctt tcatctcttg ttgatagtgt ttctactgta aaggatagtg
     5881 tgcgaatgag tggaattact cctgaagttg gagatctcca gcctattttg agttgtgatg
     5941 atcctcagtt gcagtttttg gacgcatctg atcgagagga cacacctcat gattggcgat
     6001 gtgtgcatca tgaagagttg actttgtccc actgttatgt gtatatagaa gatgagggaa
     6061 aggctattta ccatattata gggggtaccc cctttgatga agtgcctgat gattgttcgt
     6121 ctaactgttg gttaactcat gattctagtt taaggtttag actagcttat gtagaaaaat
     6181 attatcagga gttaacatta gtggaattgt ccgaagagga acgtaatcgt caattgcccc
     6241 cttgggctcg tccaatgttt actccttctt tgaaaactga tatcgaaaaa gctgtagcgg
     6301 atgaaccacg acgtaagcgt tatttggcta gattatccgg attttcgtgg tcttcttgta
     6361 tggaaaaagc aaagacaatt cttaaatggt ttggtgttct ggccagtgtt atgttatctg
     6421 cttttggtgc tttttcattt attcgagata tgattggttt agcgaggggt tcaagtggag
     6481 aagatgtcga acctaccact gtagatccat ggcatatcga tcatcactat gctccatcag
     6541 gtgatgttcg tgtagctcga aagggattac caaaaaattg gcaaaaacag gctaaaattc
     6601 gtgctaatgt cctaaagttg aagtttgctc gtccagagta caatgatatt gatccgttaa
     6661 cctcttttca ggctttattg caaaaatctt gctttgaggc tttattggag gttgatggtc
     6721 aagatcgatt tggtcagaaa ggtttcggct tatgtggcag gattgctata ataaccaaac
     6781 actttataga gaaattccaa tatttagaac aatctggtca gaaagttttc tttattttta
     6841 aacgtgagcg tactcgtctt cgatttagat atacagattt aaaatttacc atgttggatg
     6901 aatcatcgtt ggcacttgta gaattttcta agactatgaa tagttttaga gatcttcgtc
     6961 atcatattgt atcagttgat gatttggagt atttgtcttg tgagggtcga gtttttgaag
     7021 tgtcgcaagg atcatttttt gttcatcctg tagtttttag tactgaagaa agtattgata
     7081 ttatggcagc agaaaacata tcagcccaga ctttgcaaat gtgttattcg tatagttttg
     7141 gggggcgtgg taaatgtggt agtgtattgt ttgtattaaa accgacgcct aaaataatag
     7201 gttttcatgt tgccggtatt tccgaaagaa attttggcta ttctcaagct gtgtttaaag
     7261 agatgttcga tggtttgact gtggcgccta ttgctgaacc agctactgaa catcaggcta
     7321 aggagataga gcccaagatt gagttaccgc ccaatactca atttgtgggt tgtttgtctc
     7381 ctgagtcttg tccaagtcaa cctcgtcatt ctcaaatagt gcgttcatta atgtttgatg
     7441 aagtttttcc gcatgttact gaacctgctg tgttgtctgt tcacgatcgt agagtagaaa
     7501 tagatccaaa tgtagatcct ttagttaagg ctatacagac tcacggcaaa gtgcctttaa
     7561 cttttcatcg cggagtgttg caagagtgtg ttgatgatct tactgattat ttgatagcta
     7621 ctactaaacc aattttagct tttagagagg agttgctatc tgatcaggta atttttgggg
     7681 ggttaccaac tggagagggt tttaaaaaat taaatctaca atcttcggag ggttttcctc
     7741 ttagtttatt taggcagtat aatactgaag aatgtaatta ttatctgcag gataagcgtg
     7801 caaaaaatca agggaagtca ggcaagaatt ggttatttaa atatagtacc actgagaaag
     7861 gagtggtttt ggaagagatt catcctgaac tccgaagtct tatagatcat aatcataaat
     7921 tacgattaaa cggcgaaatc ccagcgacta tttttgtaga tactcttaag gattcgcgtg
     7981 tattaccgga gaaaataaaa atgggaaaga ctcgaatgtt ttctattagc ccagtagaat
     8041 ttacttgggc gattcgaaag tattttggtg tctttcaagc tgcgtatcag aatgctagaa
     8101 tagataatgg aacagcaata ggtataaatg ttaatagctt agaatggact catcttgctc
     8161 gttcgttatt ggctaagggt aataattttg tcgttggtga ctataaggct tttggtgata
     8221 ctttgcaacg tgatgtgatg gaaggtgctt tttctgctat ttttatatgg tatgaacatt
     8281 attttgacag tgtagcaaat gactatagga aagttttaat ggaggaattg tttaatgtca
     8341 ctcatttagc aactaatgtc atgtataaaa tgttttgtgg aattccttct ggctttgcat
     8401 taactgttga aattaatgat ctagttaatc agttatatat gcgatattgt tggaaaatgt
     8461 gtacaaaagc atctatggct gattatcatc attttgttaa gacagttact tatggtgatg
     8521 atttgataat gtctgtaaac gatgagttta aggatagatt taactttaaa gctatacaga
     8581 aatgtttagc ggagtatgaa atagattttc aaccggctgc taaagacggt tcagtttatg
     8641 agacattgtc aatcaccgaa gtgactttct taaagtcgaa atttgtcatt caccctttta
     8701 gaagaacttt gtttttggct caattaccct tggaatctgc tttagatacc ttaaattggc
     8761 aaatgaaagg taatgataag atttcagttg tttttgagaa ttctcgtgcc gcgttaaata
     8821 atttgtatgg gcatggtcct aaggtttata atgagtggcg tcacaaactt attgtgtggt
     8881 ttggtgatgc cgcaaaatta ggtattcttc cgaagcgtga ttgttttgta caccttaaga
     8941 catggagaga aatggatggg gaaatttttg gaaattagtc tccctccctt cctac
//
